# Supplementary material for: A protease and a lipoprotein jointly modulate the conserved ExoR-ExoS-ChvI signaling pathway critical in Sinorhizobium meliloti for symbiosis with legume hosts
Source: PLoS Genet. 2023 Oct 23;19(10):e1010776. doi: 10.1371/journal.pgen.1010776 (PMC10659215; doi:10.1371/journal.pgen.1010776)
Supplement: S1 File — (ZIP) [file pgen.1010776.s020.zip › S1_File/pAD083.txt]

LOCUS       pAD083                  7409 bp    DNA     circular SYN 27-JUL-2022
DEFINITION  pVO345-exoY promoter (SMb02946 upstream sequence)
ACCESSION   pAD083
KEYWORDS    .
SOURCE      Unknown.
  ORGANISM  Unknown
            Unclassified.
REFERENCE   1  (bases 1 to 7409)
  AUTHORS   Self
  JOURNAL   Unpublished.
COMMENT     SECID/File created by SciEd Central, Scientific & Educational Software
COMMENT     SECNOTES|Amplified 900bp fragment containing 5� end of exoY and 
            upstream region using primers AJD139 and AJD141, introducing ends 
            with homology to pVO345. Amplified pVO345 plasmid using primers AJD1
            09 and AJD131, linearizing the vector. Linearized vector and exoY 
            fragment were recombined together using CloneEZ kit (Genscript).
            AJD 139: ExoY Promoter Fusion Fwd pVO345 Homology
                     pVO345 Homology      Upstream ExoY Homology
            5� - GTC GAG ATC CCC AGC TCC TCC TGC CTG GCC AC
            
            AJD 141: ExoY Promoter Fusion Rev pVO345 Homology (makes stop codon)
                    pVO345 Homology      Stop        ExoY Homology
            5� - GAT CCT CTA GAG CTC CTA GAC GAG GGC CAT GAT GAG C
            
            AJD 109: pVO345 Rev
            5� - GCT GGG GAT CTC GAC CTG C     
            
            AJD 131: pVO345 Fwd II
            5� - GAG CTC TAG AGG ATC TCG ACC ATG G
FEATURES             Location/Qualifiers
     misc_feature    1..21
                     /gene="AJD 113: f-xa.J + fwd"
                     /SECDrawAs="Info only"
     misc_feature    141..167
                     /gene="MCS"
                     /SECDrawAs="Info only"
     misc_feature    167..883
                     /gene="exoY promoter"
                     /product="region upstream of exoY"
                     /SECDrawAs="Region"
     misc_feature    168..184
                     /gene="ExoY Promoter Fusion Fwd"
                     /SECDrawAs="Info only"
     misc_feature    884..1048
                     /gene="exoY ORF"
                     /SECDrawAs="Info only"
     CDS             884..1048
                     /gene="exoY'"
                     /product="SMb20946'"
                     /SECDrawAs="Gene"
     misc_feature    1030..1048
                     /gene="ExoY Promoter Fusion Rev"
                     /SECDrawAs="Info only"
     misc_feature    1049..1051
                     /gene="Stop codon"
                     /SECDrawAs="Info only"
     misc_feature    1052..1076
                     /gene="MCS(1)"
                     /SECDrawAs="Info only"
     misc_feature    1073..2884
                     /gene="uidA"
                     /SECDrawAs="Info only"
     CDS             1073..2884
                     /gene="uidA"
                     /product="GUS: beta-glucuronidase"
                     /SECDrawAs="Gene"
     misc_feature    1113..1136
                     /gene="DW40"
                     /SECDrawAs="Info only"
     CDS             3369..4160
                     /gene="aadA"
                     /product="aminoglycoside adenyltransferase"
                     /SECDrawAs="Gene"
     misc_feature    5407..5709
                     /gene="oriT"
                     /SECDrawAs="Region"
     CDS             5869..6729
                     /gene="bla"
                     /product="beta-lactamase"
                     /SECDrawAs="Gene"
ORIGIN      
        1 tagtcctgtc gggtttcgcc acctctgact tgagcgtcga tttttgtgat gctcgtcagg
       61 ggggcggagc ctatggaaaa acgccagcaa cgcggccttt ttacggttcc tggccttttg
      121 ctggcctttt gctcaagctt gcatgcctgc aggtcgagat ccccagctcc tcctgcctgg
      181 ccactatatt agcgcccgct tttctcttca accgggaaac gctactttgt tgcagtcgag
      241 catacatcgg aaatctttcc gccgccttta agcattggct ccatttcgca caattcaaac
      301 gggtgtgatc gcggataagt tccccatctc cggggcagtt tgccgcgtga ggtggatgcg
      361 cgcggaacgc ggccgtagtt cccctaaaat tgcccggcct ttcggaaagc tgccttgggt
      421 gctacctctt ggggcgtgtg gccggccttt tttcccgatc aacttttgtt acacgtgttt
      481 gagcgggtag cctcagcaac tgtgcgccgc aataaaatgt tgcgatgcaa aaaaagtgag
      541 ggaaagttgc cgcgcgtcaa tttcgtgcac cagcgggtcc gctgtccgtc agtgcagaat
      601 gatgcgtcta ttaacaatac tttataatcc gaaataacta gcccgcgacg atgtttccgg
      661 tttgcgatgt agcggagaac tatcctaacc cctgatttgc gctctccgaa attaactctt
      721 cgtaatattt cgcgactttc gccaccttga accgttggcg agacgggcgg cgcagagctg
      781 ccatcattcc gccttcaaaa aacaaattct gaccatacac tcacgttaga tgagcccgcg
      841 tcccacggga ccgacaatcg ccaacgtaaa tggagtcacc tctatgaagt ccgcgacgcg
      901 ctcggccagt tcgccgtttt ttatccccga agaaaccggg gcagtccgac cgatcggagg
      961 tatggcaaaa cgcagtttcg acgttcttgc cgcctccgtg gccctccttc tcttcagccc
     1021 gctctttttg ctcatcatgg ccctcgtcta ggagctctag aggatctcga ccatggtccg
     1081 tcctgtagaa accccaaccc gtgaaatcaa aaaactcgac ggcctgtggg cattcagtct
     1141 ggatcgcgaa aactgtggaa ttgatcagcg ttggtgggaa agcgcgttac aagaaagccg
     1201 ggcaattgct gtgccaggca gttttaacga tcagttcgcc gatgcagata ttcgtaatta
     1261 tgcgggcaac gtctggtatc agcgcgaagt ctttataccg aaaggttggg caggccagcg
     1321 tatcgtgctg cgtttcgatg cggtcactca ttacggcaaa gtgtgggtca ataatcagga
     1381 agtgatggag catcagggcg gctatacgcc atttgaagcc gatgtcacgc cgtatgttat
     1441 tgccgggaaa agtgtacgta tcaccgtttg tgtgaacaac gaactgaact ggcagactat
     1501 cccgccggga atggtgatta ccgacgaaaa cggcaagaaa aagcagtctt acttccatga
     1561 tttctttaac tatgccggaa tccatcgcag cgtaatgctc tacaccacgc cgaacacctg
     1621 ggtggacgat atcaccgtgg tgacgcatgt cgcgcaagac tgtaaccacg cgtctgttga
     1681 ctggcaggtg gtggccaatg gtgatgtcag cgttgaactg cgtgatgcgg atcaacaggt
     1741 ggttgcaact ggacaaggca ctagcgggac tttgcaagtg gtgaatccgc acctctggca
     1801 accgggtgaa ggttatctct atgaactgtg cgtcacagcc aaaagccaga cagagtgtga
     1861 tatctacccg cttcgcgtcg gcatccggtc agtggcagtg aagggccaac agttcctgat
     1921 taaccacaaa ccgttctact ttactggctt tggtcgtcat gaagatgcgg acttacgtgg
     1981 caaaggattc gataacgtgc tgatggtgca cgaccacgca ttaatggact ggattggggc
     2041 caactcctac cgtacctcgc attaccctta cgctgaagag atgctcgact gggcagatga
     2101 acatggcatc gtggtgattg atgaaactgc tgctgtcggc tttaacctct ctttaggcat
     2161 tggtttcgaa gcgggcaaca agccgaaaga actgtacagc gaagaggcag tcaacgggga
     2221 aactcagcaa gcgcacttac aggcgattaa agagctgata gcgcgtgaca aaaaccaccc
     2281 aagcgtggtg atgtggagta ttgccaacga accggatacc cgtccgcaag gtgcacggga
     2341 atatttcgcg ccactggcgg aagcaacgcg taaactcgac ccgacgcgtc cgatcacctg
     2401 cgtcaatgta atgttctgcg acgctcacac cgataccatc agcgatctct ttgatgtgct
     2461 gtgcctgaac cgttattacg gatggtatgt ccaaagcggc gatttggaaa cggcagagaa
     2521 ggtactggaa aaagaacttc tggcctggca ggagaaactg catcagccga ttatcatcac
     2581 cgaatacggc gtggatacgt tagccgggct gcactcaatg tacaccgaca tgtggagtga
     2641 agagtatcag tgtgcatggc tggatatgta tcaccgcgtc tttgatcgcg tcagcgccgt
     2701 cgtcggtgaa caggtatgga atttcgccga ttttgcgacc tcgcaaggca tattgcgcgt
     2761 tggcggtaac aagaaaggga tcttcactcg cgaccgcaaa ccgaagtcgg cggcttttct
     2821 gctgcaaaaa cgctggactg gcatgaactt cggtgaaaaa ccgcagcagg gaggcaaaca
     2881 atgaatcaac aactctcctg gcgcaccatc gtcggctaca gcctcggtgg ggaattcgat
     2941 atcaagctag aactagtgga tcccccgggc tgcaggaatt cgattgcgtg gagaccgaaa
     3001 ccttgcgctc gttcgccagc caggacagaa atgcctcgac ttcgctgctg cccaaggttg
     3061 ccgggtgacg cacaccgtgg aaacggatga aggcacgaac ccagtggaca taagcctgtt
     3121 cggttcgtaa gctgtaatgc aagtagcgta tgcgctcacg caactggtcc agaaccttga
     3181 ccgaacgcag cggtggtaac ggcgcagtgg cggttttcat ggcttgttat gactgttttt
     3241 ttggggtaca gtctatgcct cgggcatcca agcagcaagc gcgttacgcc gtgggtcgat
     3301 gtttgatgtt atggagcagc aacgatgtta cgcagcaggg cagtcgccct aaaacaaagt
     3361 taaacatcat gagggaagcg gtgatcgccg aagtatcgac tcaactatca gaggtagttg
     3421 gcgtcatcga gcgccatctc gaaccgacgt tgctggccgt acatttgtac ggctccgcag
     3481 tggatggcgg cctgaagcca cacagtgata ttgatttgct ggttacggtg accgtaaggc
     3541 ttgatgaaac aacgcggcga gctttgatca acgacctttt ggaaacttcg gcttcccctg
     3601 gagagagcga gattctccgc gctgtagaag tcaccattgt tgtgcacgac gacatcattc
     3661 cgtggcgtta tccagctaag cgcgaactgc aatttggaga atggcagcgc aatgacattc
     3721 ttgcaggtat cttcgagcca gccacgatcg acattgatct ggctatcttg ctgacaaaag
     3781 caagagaaca tagcgttgcc ttggtaggtc cagcggcgga ggaactcttt gatccggttc
     3841 ctgaacagga tctatttgag gcgctaaatg aaaccttaac gctatggaac tcgccgcccg
     3901 actgggctgg cgatgagcga aatgtagtgc ttacgttgtc ccgcatttgg tacagcgcag
     3961 taaccggcaa aatcgcgccg aaggatgtcg ctgccgactg ggcaatggag cgcctgccgg
     4021 cccagtatca gcccgtcata cttgaagcta gacaggctta tcttggacaa gaagaagatc
     4081 gcttggcctc gcgcgcagat cagttggaag aatttgtcca ctacgtgaaa ggcgagatca
     4141 ccaaggtagt cggcaaataa tgtctaacaa ttcgttcaag ccgacgccgc ttcgcggcgc
     4201 ggcttaactc aagcgttaga tgcactaagc acataattgc tcacagccaa actatcaggt
     4261 caagtctgct tttattattt ttaagcgtgc ataataagcc ctacacaaat tgggagatat
     4321 atcatgaaag gctggctttt tcttgttatc gcaatagttg gcgaagtaat cgcaacatcc
     4381 gcattaaaat ctagcgaggg ctttactaag cttatcgata ccgtcgacct cgaggggggg
     4441 cccggtaccg agctcgaatt cactggccgt cgttttacaa cgtcgtgact gggaaaaccc
     4501 tggcgttacc caacttaatc gccttgcagc acatccccct ttcgccagct ggcgtaatag
     4561 cgaagaggcc cgcaccgatc gcccttccca acagttgcgc agcctgaatg gcgaatggcg
     4621 cctgatgcgg tattttctcc ttacgcatct gtgcggtatt tcacaccgca tannnnnnnn
     4681 nnnnnnnnnn nnnnnnnnnn nnnnnnnnnn nnnnnnnnnn nnnnnnnnnn nnnnnnnnnn
     4741 nnnnnnnnnn nnnnnnnnnn nnnnnnnnnn nnnnnnnnnn nnnnnnnnnn nnnnnnnnnn
     4801 nnnnnnnnnn nnnncnnnnn nnnnnnnnnn nnnnnnnnnn nnnnnnnnnn nnnnnnnnnn
     4861 nnnnnnnnnn nnnnnnnnnn nnnnnnnnnn nnnnnnnnnn nnnnnnnnnn nnnnnnnnnn
     4921 nnnnnnnnnn nnnnnnnnnn nnnnnnnnnn nnnnnncctt tgacgttgga gtccacgttc
     4981 tttnnnnnnn nnnnnnnnnn nnnnnnnnnn nnnnnnnnnn accctatctc gggctattct
     5041 tttgatttat aagggatttt gccgatttcg gcctattggt taaaaaatga gctgatttaa
     5101 caaaaattta acgcgaattt taacaaaata ttaacgttta caattttatg gtgcactctc
     5161 agtacaatct gctctgatgc cgcatagtta agccagcccc gacacccgcc aacacccgct
     5221 gacgcgccct gacgggcttg tctgctcccg gcatccgctt acagacaagc tgtgaccgtc
     5281 tccgggagct gcatgtgtca gaggttttca ccgtcatcac cgaaacgcgc gagacgaaag
     5341 ggcctcgtga tacgcctatt tttataggtt aatgtcatga taataatggt ttcttagctc
     5401 gaattctgat aggtgggctg cccttcctgg ttggcttggt ttcatcagcc atccgcttgc
     5461 cctcatctgt tacgccggcg gtagccggcc agcctcgcag agcaggattc ccgttgagca
     5521 ccgccaggtg cgaataaggg acagtgaaga aggaacaccc gctcgcgggt gggcctactt
     5581 cacctatcct gcccggctga cgccgttgga tacaccaagg aaagtctaca cgaacccttt
     5641 ggcaaaatcc tgtatatcgt gcgaaaaagg atggatatac cgaaaaaatc gctataatga
     5701 ccccgaagca gggttatgca gcggaaaaga attcgagcag gtggcacttt tcggggaaat
     5761 gtgcgcggaa cccctatttg tttatttttc taaatacatt caaatatgta tccgctcatg
     5821 agacaataac cctgataaat gcttcaataa tattgaaaaa ggaagagtat gagtattcaa
     5881 catttccgtg tcgcccttat tccctttttt gcggcatttt gccttcctgt ttttgctcac
     5941 ccagaaacgc tggtgaaagt aaaagatgct gaagatcagt tgggtgcacg agtgggttac
     6001 atcgaactgg atctcaacag cggtaagatc cttgagagtt ttcgccccga agaacgtttt
     6061 ccaatgatga gcacttttaa agttctgcta tgtggcgcgg tattatcccg tattgacgcc
     6121 gggcaagagc aactcggtcg ccgcatacac tattctcaga atgacttggt tgagtactca
     6181 ccagtcacag aaaagcatct tacggatggc atgacagtaa gagaattatg cagtgctgcc
     6241 ataaccatga gtgataacac tgcggccaac ttacttctga caacgatcgg aggaccgaag
     6301 gagctaaccg cttttttgca caacatgggg gatcatgtaa ctcgccttga tcgttgggaa
     6361 ccggagctga atgaagccat accaaacgac gagcgtgaca ccacgatgcc tgtagcaatg
     6421 gcaacaacgt tgcgcaaact attaactggc gaactactta ctctagcttc ccggcaacaa
     6481 ttaatagact ggatggaggc ggataaagtt gcaggaccac ttctgcgctc ggcccttccg
     6541 gctggctggt ttattgctga taaatctgga gccggtgagc gtgggtctcg cggtatcatt
     6601 gcagcactgg ggccagatgg taagccctcc cgtatcgtag ttatctacac gacggggagt
     6661 caggcaacta tggatgaacg aaatagacag atcgctgaga taggtgcctc actgattaag
     6721 cattggtaac tgtcagacca agtttactca tatatacttt agattgattt aaaacttcat
     6781 ttttaattta aaaggatcta ggtgaagatc ctttttgata atctcatgac caaaatccct
     6841 taacgtgagt tttcgttcca ctgagcgtca gaccccgtag aaaagatcaa aggatcttct
     6901 tgagatcctt tttttctgcg cgtaatctgc tgcttgcaaa caaaaaaacc accgctacca
     6961 gcggtggttt gtttgccgga tcaagagcta ccaactcttt ttccgaaggt aactggcttc
     7021 agcagagcgc agataccaaa tactgtcctt ctagtgtagc cgtagttagg ccaccacttc
     7081 aagaactctg tagcaccgcc tacatacctc gctctgctaa tcctgttacc agtggctgct
     7141 gccagtggcg ataagtcgtg tcttaccggg ttggactcaa gacgatagtt accggataag
     7201 gcgcagcggt cgggctgaac ggggggttcg tgcacacagc ccagcttgga gcgaacgacc
     7261 tacaccgaac tgagatacct acagcgtgag ctatgagaaa gcgccacgct tcccgaaggg
     7321 agaaaggcgg acaggtatcc ggtaagcggc agggtcggaa caggagagcg cacgagggag
     7381 cttccagggg gaaacgcctg gtatcttta
//
