# Supplementary material for: A protease and a lipoprotein jointly modulate the conserved ExoR-ExoS-ChvI signaling pathway critical in Sinorhizobium meliloti for symbiosis with legume hosts
Source: PLoS Genet. 2023 Oct 23;19(10):e1010776. doi: 10.1371/journal.pgen.1010776 (PMC10659215; doi:10.1371/journal.pgen.1010776)
Supplement: S1 File — (ZIP) [file pgen.1010776.s020.zip › S1_File/pAD111.txt]

LOCUS       pAD111                  7417 bp    DNA     circular SYN 27-JUL-2022
DEFINITION  pJQ200sk-del_chvI
ACCESSION   pAD111
KEYWORDS    .
SOURCE      Unknown.
  ORGANISM  Unknown
            Unclassified.
REFERENCE   1  (bases 1 to 7417)
  AUTHORS   Self
  JOURNAL   Unpublished.
COMMENT     SECID/File created by SciEd Central, Scientific & Educational Software
COMMENT     SECNOTES|Amplified 1kbp pieces of DNA flanking chvI with AJD168 and 
            AJD169 (left flank) and AJD170 and AJD171 (right flank), 
            introducing ends with homology to pJQ200sk and each other. 
            Amplified pJQ200sk with primers AJD 5 and AJD16, linearizing the 
            plasmid. Linearized vector and chvI flanks were recombined together,
             introducing a BamHI restriction site in between the flanks. This 
            is plasmid pAD111.
            
            AJD 5: pJQ200sk SacI Rev
                        SacI           pJQ200sk
            5’ – GAG CTC CAG CTT TTG TTC CCT
            AJD 16: pJQ200sk HindIII Fwd
                      HindIII            pJQ200sk
            5’ - AAG CTT ATC GAT ACC GTC GAC CTC GAG
            AJD 168: chvI Left Flank fwd pJQ200sk Homology
                     pJQ200sk           SacI          Upstream chvI Homology
            5’ – CAA AAG CTG GAG CTC GCC GAA GAA GAT CGC C      
            
            AJD 169: chvI Left Flank rev Hyg Homology
                  Downstream    BamHI           Upstream chvI Homology
            5’ – CTC GCT CCC GGA TCC CTT ATT CTA CTC CGT TTC GAG GC           
            
            AJD 170: chvI Right Flank fwd Hyg Homology
                      Upstream       BamHI     Downstream chvI Homology
            5’ – TAG AAT AAG GGA TCC GGG AGC GAG CCG GCG GAT TG           
            
            AJD 171: chvI Right Flank rev pJQ200sk Homology
                     pJQ200sk         HindIII     Downstream chvI Homology
            5’ – GGT ATC GAT AAG CTT CGT TCA TCA CCT CCG GAT AGA TCG AAC CGT 
            TGC C        
FEATURES             Location/Qualifiers
     misc_feature    150..166
                     /gene="AJD 6 M13 Fwd/sequetech m13rev"
                     /SECDrawAs="Info only"
     misc_feature    203..223
                     /gene="AJD 5"
                     /SECDrawAs="Info only"
     misc_feature    218..223
                     /gene="MCS"
                     /SECDrawAs="Info only"
     misc_feature    224..931
                     /gene="pckA ORF"
                     /SECDrawAs="Info only"
     misc_feature    616..616
                     /gene="to G in AD111, AD112; silent mutation"
                     /SECDrawAs="Info only"
     CDS             complement (224..931)
                     /gene="pckA'"
                     /product="SMc02562"
                     /SECDrawAs="Gene"
     misc_feature    1273..1273
                     /gene="Introduced BamHI site'"
                     /SECDrawAs="Info only"
     misc_feature    1344..1555
                     /gene="RIMEs"
                     /product="SMc02628, SMc02625, SMc02626, SMc02627"
                     /SECDrawAs="Region"
     misc_feature    1344..1555
                     /gene="Rimes"
                     /SECDrawAs="Info only"
     misc_feature    1487..1487
                     /gene="to T in AD111 and AD112"
                     /SECDrawAs="Info only"
     CDS             1658..2333
                     /gene="exoS'"
                     /product="SMc04446"
                     /SECDrawAs="Gene"
     misc_feature    1658..2333
                     /gene="ExoS ORF"
                     /SECDrawAs="Info only"
     misc_feature    2334..2360
                     /gene="AJD 16"
                     /SECDrawAs="Info only"
     misc_feature    2334..2369
                     /gene="MCS(1)"
                     /SECDrawAs="Info only"
     misc_feature    2409..2428
                     /gene="AJD 56 sequetech m13 fwd"
                     /SECDrawAs="Info only"
     CDS             3085..3711
                     /gene="GmR"
                     /product="gentamycin resistance"
                     /SECDrawAs="Gene"
     CDS             complement (3804..5228)
                     /gene="sacB"
                     /SECDrawAs="Gene"
ORIGIN      
        1 ctggcacgac aggtttcccg actggaaagc gggcagtgag cgcaacgcaa ttaatgtgag
       61 ttagctcact cattaggcac cccaggcttt acactttatg cttccggctc gtatgttgtg
      121 tggaattgtg agcggataac aatttcacac aggaaacagc tatgaccatg attacgccaa
      181 gctcgaaatt aaccctcact aaagggaaca aaagctggag ctcgccgaag aagatcgccg
      241 tgtcgccggc gggcccgaca ttggccgagc agtgcatcgg catcaccgac ttctcgggca
      301 gcaggtaatt gagaacggtg aaaaccgact tcttcatctc gcccgcatag gaagtaccgc
      361 cgatcagcac gaggccgttg gtcaggtcgc aggcgatgac cgtctcgctg cggcagccgt
      421 ggcgtacggg atcggccttg aagctcggca ggtcgatgat cgtgagcttc ggctgaaaag
      481 acggaagcgc ctcgcgctcc gggcggatca acagattgcg gatgaacagc gagtgccagg
      541 cgaactcggt aacgacgcgc gtcggcagcg cgttctccgg gtcggcaccg ccgacgaggt
      601 cctggacata cagcgacatg ccctttgcat gcgcgagcat gtcccgacga agaacctcga
      661 aatgctccgg cgaaatcgcg ctgttgttgt cccaccagat ctggtcggcc gtgttggcgt
      721 cgcgcacgac atacttgtcc ttgggcgagc ggcccgtgtg ctggccggtg cgggcgcaaa
      781 gcgcgccatg ggccgtcaat tcggcttcac cgcgggccag ggcttcttcg taaagctgcg
      841 ccgcctcgaa gttgtagcgg accaccgaca ggtcggaaaa tccgatcgat tccagtccga
      901 tagagggatt gcggctgccg agctcatcca tggtcaagct tccttcgtgt ttggccattg
      961 gcgttgaatt tcgtcggaac ataccggcaa ggctgaccca agacaagata gccaattcta
     1021 aaaggataat gaattcagta tattaatcga tttaaagaaa aatatgcatt ttttaatcgg
     1081 ttgaatcgca gcttccggaa acccacctgc gaggccaatt gcggggaaac cggatcaggt
     1141 gcttttgcac ttcgccacaa tttgttccac ctttatactc aagtaacgcg gccgtgactc
     1201 gcggttgccg cgattcttgc aacgcatctc gaagcgtctc ggcaaccggg cctcgaaacg
     1261 gagtagaata agggatccgg gagcgagccg gcggattgcg gatcactcgt ggccagcgcc
     1321 gttgcgcccg tgcccccctt gttggatcac gatgttttta ggtcgggtcg acctaaaaac
     1381 atgaacgtga tcgactaaga agttagcggg atgcgggcgg aaaaccgcac acagttttcc
     1441 tcatcccgct actgcatgtt tcctttaatc gtatccgatt aaaggacaaa aacatgcagc
     1501 agatcaaagt gctacagtga cctttgcgcg tctggtaaga cgcgcggcgc tgtagcgctt
     1561 gcgcagcagc gccggctggc gtagggcatc gcgggaacgg gcgaatgcga caggcgacgc
     1621 gggcagtagc gaacgtcgaa tcgcgggagc gggagacttg gtagaagtct tgcagggcga
     1681 tatcgaagaa gcggaaggac gggcatcgac gctgcgcggg cagcggcgat gggcgcatcc
     1741 ctttacgctg atccggcgcc tgttcggcaa tgcggtcttc tcgagcctca cgcggcgcat
     1801 cgtcttcttc aacctggtgg cgctcgtggt cctcgtcggc gggatcatgt atctcaacca
     1861 gttccgggaa ggtctgatcg acgcccgggt ggagagcctt ctgacgcagg gcgagatcat
     1921 cgccggcgcc atctcggcct ccgcctcggt ggacaccaat tcgatcacca tcgatccgga
     1981 aaagctgctc gaattgcagg ccggtgaaag catcacaccg ctgccgagcg acgaagacct
     2041 cgaattcccg atcattcagg agcgcgtggc gccggtcttg agaagactga tctcgccgac
     2101 acgcacgcgc gcgcgcctct tcgacgccga tgccgacctg ctgctcgatt cgcgccacct
     2161 ctatagcggc ggacaggtgc ttcgtttcga cctgccgccg gtcgatccgg aaagtccgag
     2221 cctcgccgat gagttcggca cctggttcaa ccggctgctg cagccgggcg acctgccgct
     2281 ctacaaggag ccgccgggcg gcaacggttc gatctatccg gaggtgatga acgaagctta
     2341 tcgataccgt cgacctcgag ggggggcccg gtacccaatt cgccctatag tgagtcgtat
     2401 tacaattcac tggccgtcgt tttacaacgt cgtgactggg aaaaccctgg cgttacccaa
     2461 cttaatcgcc ttgcagcaca tccccctttc gccaggggaa ttaattctgc tcgcgcagcg
     2521 tgggtgccaa gctctcgggt aacatcaagg cccgatcctt ggagcccttg ccctcccgca
     2581 gcatgatcgt gccgtgatcg aaatccagac cttgacccgc agttgcaaac cnnnnnnnnn
     2641 nnnnnnnnnn nnnnnnnnnn nnnnnnnnnn nnnnnnnnnn nnnnnnnnnn nnnnnnnnnn
     2701 nnnnnnnnnn nnnnnnnnnn nnnnnnnnnn nnnnnnnnnn nnnnnnnnnn nnnnnnnnnn
     2761 nnnnnnnnnn nnnnnnnnnn nnnnnnnnnn nnnnnnnnnn nnnnnnnnnn nnnnnnnnnt
     2821 tggccgccaa tgcctgacga tgcgtggaga ccgaaacctt gcgctcgttc gccagccagg
     2881 acagaaatgc ctcgacttcg ctgctgccca aggttgccgg gtgacgcaca ccgtggaaac
     2941 ggatgaaggc acgaacccag ttgacataag cctgttcggt tcgtaaactg taatgcaagt
     3001 agcgtatgcg ctcacgcaac tggtccagaa ccttgaccga acgcagcggt ggtaacggcg
     3061 cagtggcggt tttcatggct tgttatgact gtttttttgt acagtctatg cctcgggcat
     3121 ccaagcagca agcgcgttac gccgtgggtc gatgtttcat gttatggagc agcaacgatg
     3181 ttacgcagca gcaacgatgt tacgcagcag ggcagtcgcc ctaaaacaaa gttaggtggc
     3241 tcaagtatgg gcatcattcg cacatgtagg ctcggccctg accaagtcaa atccatgcgg
     3301 gctgctcttg atcttttcgg tagtgagttc ggagacgtag ccacctactc ccaacatcag
     3361 ccggactccg attacctcgg gaacttgctc cgtagtaaga cattcatcgc gcttgctgcc
     3421 ttcgaccaag aagcggttgt tggcgctctc gcggcttacg ttctgcccag gtttgagcag
     3481 ccgcgtagtg agatctatat ctatgatctc gcagtctccg gcgagcaccg gaggcagggc
     3541 attgccaccg cgctcatcaa tctcctcaag catgaggcca acgcgcttgg tgcttatgtg
     3601 atctacgtgc aagcagatta cggtgacgat cccgcagtgg ctctctatac aaagttgggc
     3661 atacgggaag aagtgatgca ctttgatatc gacccaagta ccgccaccta acaattcgtt
     3721 caagccgaga tcggcttccc ggccgcggag ttgttcggta aattgtcaca acgccgcggc
     3781 catcggcatt ttcttttgcg tttttatttg ttaactgtta attgtccttg ttcaaggatg
     3841 ctgtctttga caacagatgt tttcttgcct ttgatgttca gcaggaagct tggcgcaaac
     3901 gttgattgtt tgtctgcgta gaatcctctg tttgtcatat agcttgtaat caccacgaca
     3961 ttgtttcctt tcgcttgagg tacagcgaag tgtgagtaag taaaggttac atcgttagga
     4021 tcaagatcca tttttaacac aaggccagtt ttgttcagcg gcttgtatgg gccagttaaa
     4081 gaattagaaa cataaccaag catgtaaata tcgttagacg aaatgccgtc aatcgtcatt
     4141 tttgatccgc gggagtcagt gaacaggtac catttgccgt tcattttaaa gacgttcgcg
     4201 cgttcaattt catctgttac tgtgttagat gcaatcagcg gtttcatcac ttttttcagt
     4261 gtgtaatcat cgtttagctc aatcataccg agagcgccgt ttgctaactc agccgtgcgt
     4321 tttttatcgc tttgcagaag tttttgactt tcttgacgga agaatgatgt gcttttgcca
     4381 tagtatgctt tgttaaataa agattcttcg ccttggtagc catcttcagt tccagtgttt
     4441 gcttcaaata ctaagtattt gtggccttta tcttctacgt agtgaggatc tctcagcgta
     4501 tggttgtcgc ctgagctgta gttgccttca tcgatgaact gctgtacatt ttgatacgtt
     4561 tttccgtcac cgtcaaagat tgatttataa tcctctacac cgttgatgtt caaagagctg
     4621 tctgatgctg atacgttaac ttgtgcagtt gtcagtgttt gtttgccgta atgtttaccg
     4681 gagaaatcag tgtagaataa acggattttt ccgtcagatg taaatgtggc tgaacctgac
     4741 cattcttgtg tttggtcttt taggatagaa tcatttgcat cgaatttgtc gctgtcttta
     4801 aagacgcggc cagcgttttt ccagctgtca atagaagttt cgccgacttt ttgatagaac
     4861 atgtaaatcg atgtgtcatc cgcattttta ggatctccgg ctaatgcaaa gacgatgtgg
     4921 tagccgcgat agtttgcgac agtgccgtca gcgttttgta atggccagct gtcccaaacg
     4981 tccaggcctt ttgcagaaga gatattttta attgtggacg aatcgaattc aggaacttga
     5041 tatttttcat ttttttgctg ttcagggatt tgcagcatat catggcgtgt aatatgggaa
     5101 atgccgtatg tttccttata tggcttttgg ttcgtttctt tcgcaaacgc ttgagttgcg
     5161 cctcctgcca gcagtgcggt agtaaaggtt aatactgttg cttgttttgc aaactttttg
     5221 atgttcatcg ttcatgtctc cttttttatg tactgtgtta gcggtctgct tcttccagcc
     5281 ctcctgtttg aagatggcaa gttagttacg cacaataaaa aaagacctaa aatatgtaag
     5341 gggtgacgcc aaagtataca ctttgccctt tacacatttt aggtcttgcc tgctttatca
     5401 gtaacaaacc cgcgcgattt acttttcgac ctcattctat tagactctcg tttggattgc
     5461 aactggtcta ttttcctctt ttgtttgata gaaaatcata aaaggatttg cagactacgg
     5521 gcctaaagaa ctaaaaaatc tatctgtttc ttttcattct ctgtattttt tatagtttct
     5581 gttgcatggg cataaagttg cctttttaat cacaattcag aaaatatcat aatatctcat
     5641 ttcactaaat aatagtgaac ggcaggtata tgtgatgggt taaaaaggat cgatcctcta
     5701 gctagagtcg atcgacatcc gccctcaccg ccaggaacgc aaccgcagcc tcatcacgcc
     5761 ggcgcttctt ggccgcgcgg gattcaaccc actcggccag ctcgtcggtg tagctctttg
     5821 gcatcgtctc tcgcctgtcc cctcagttca gtaatttcct gcatttgcct gtttccagtc
     5881 ggtagatatt ccacaaaaca gcagggaagc agcgcttttc cgctgcataa ccctgcttcg
     5941 gggtcattat agcgattttt tcggtatatc catccttttt cgcacgatat acaggatttt
     6001 gccaaagggt tcgcgtagac tttccttggt gtatccaacg gcgtcagccg ggcaggatag
     6061 gtgaagtagg cccacccgcg agcgggtgtt ccttcttcac tgtcccttat tcgcacctgg
     6121 cggtgctcaa cgggaatcct gctctgcgag gctggccggc taccgccggc gtaacagatg
     6181 agggcaagcg gatggctgat gaaaccaagc caaccaggaa gggcagccca cctatcaagg
     6241 tgtactgcct tccagacgaa cgaagagcga ttgaggaaaa ggcggcggcg gccggcatga
     6301 gctgtcggcc tacctgtcgc gtcggccagg gctacaaaat cacgggcgtc gtggactatg
     6361 agcacgtccg cgagctggcc cgcatcaatg gcgacctccc cctgggcggc ctgctgaaac
     6421 tctggctcac cgacgagcgg cacggcgcgg ttcggtgatg ccacgatcct gccctgctgg
     6481 cgaagatcga ctctagctag aaatatttta tctgattaat aagatgatct tcttgagatc
     6541 gttttggtct gcgcgtaatc tcttgctctg aaaacgaaaa aaccgccttg cagggcggtt
     6601 ttcgaaggtt ctctgagcta ccaactcttt gaaccgaggt aactggcttg gaggagcgca
     6661 gtcaccaaaa cttgtccttt cagtttagcc ttaaccggcg catgacttca agactaactc
     6721 ctctaaatca attaccagtg gctgctgcca gtggtgcttt tgcatgtctt tccgggttgg
     6781 actcaagacg atagttaccg gataaggcgc agcggtcgaa ctgaacgggg ggttcgtgca
     6841 tacagtccag cttggagcga actgcctacc cggaactgag tgtcaggcgt ggaatgagac
     6901 aaacgcggcc ataacagcgg aatgacaccg gtaaaccgaa aggcaggaac aggagagcgc
     6961 acgagggagc cgccagggga aacgcctggt atctttatag tcctgtcggg tttcgccacc
     7021 actgatttga gcgtcagatt tcgtgatgct tgtcaggggg gcggagccta tggaaaaacg
     7081 gctttgccgc ggccctctca cttccctgtt aagtatcttc ctggcatctt ccaggaaatc
     7141 tccgccccgt tcgtaagcca tttccgctcg ccgcagtcga acgaccgagc gtagcgagtc
     7201 agtgagcgag gaagcggaat atatcctgta tcacatattc tgctgacgca ccggtgcagc
     7261 cttttttctc ctgccacatg aagcacttca ctgacaccct catcagtgcc aacatagtaa
     7321 gccagtatac actccgctag cgctgatgtc cggcggtgct tttgccgtta cgcaccaccc
     7381 cgtcagtagc tgaacaggag ggacagaatt aattccc
//
