# Supplementary material for: A protease and a lipoprotein jointly modulate the conserved ExoR-ExoS-ChvI signaling pathway critical in Sinorhizobium meliloti for symbiosis with legume hosts
Source: PLoS Genet. 2023 Oct 23;19(10):e1010776. doi: 10.1371/journal.pgen.1010776 (PMC10659215; doi:10.1371/journal.pgen.1010776)
Supplement: S1 File — (ZIP) [file pgen.1010776.s020.zip › S1_File/pAD112.txt]

LOCUS       pAD112                  9119 bp    DNA     circular SYN 27-JUL-2022
DEFINITION  pJQ200sk-del_chvI::hph
ACCESSION   pAD112
KEYWORDS    .
SOURCE      Unknown.
  ORGANISM  Unknown
            Unclassified.
REFERENCE   1  (bases 1 to 9119)
  AUTHORS   Self
  JOURNAL   Unpublished.
COMMENT     SECID/File created by SciEd Central, Scientific & Educational Software
COMMENT     SECNOTES|This plasmid is for replacing chvI (SMc02560) ORF with hph cassette (flanked by BamHI sites). Plasmids pVO205 and pAD111 were digested with BamHI. This linearized pAD111 and excised a cassette containing the hygromycin ORF and upstream 19S promoter out of pVO205. Hygromycin cassette was ligated into pAD111, creating pAD112.
FEATURES             Location/Qualifiers
     misc_feature    150..166
                     /gene="AJD 6 M13 Fwd/sequetech m13rev"
                     /SECDrawAs="Info only"
     misc_feature    203..223
                     /gene="AJD 5"
                     /SECDrawAs="Info only"
     misc_feature    218..223
                     /gene="MCS"
                     /SECDrawAs="Info only"
     misc_feature    224..931
                     /gene="pckA ORF"
                     /SECDrawAs="Info only"
     misc_feature    616..616
                     /gene="to G in AD111, AD112; silent mutation"
                     /SECDrawAs="Info only"
     CDS             complement (224..931)
                     /gene="pckA'"
                     /product="SMc02562"
                     /SECDrawAs="Gene"
     misc_feature    1273..1278
                     /gene="Introduced BamHI site"
                     /SECDrawAs="Info only"
     misc_feature    1291..1307
                     /gene="Inserted fragment from digest in AD112"
                     /SECDrawAs="Info only"
     misc_feature    1531..1680
                     /gene="19S Promoter"
                     /SECDrawAs="Info only"
     CDS             1531..1680
                     /gene="P19S"
                     /product="19S promoter"
                     /SECDrawAs="Gene"
     misc_feature    1729..1731
                     /gene="Start"
                     /SECDrawAs="Info only"
     CDS             1729..2754
                     /gene="hph"
                     /product="hygromycin B phosphotransferase"
                     /SECDrawAs="Gene"
     misc_feature    1732..2751
                     /gene="Hygromycin ORF"
                     /SECDrawAs="Info only"
     misc_feature    2752..2754
                     /gene="Stop"
                     /SECDrawAs="Info only"
     misc_feature    3046..3257
                     /gene="Rimes"
                     /SECDrawAs="Info only"
     misc_feature    3046..3257
                     /gene="RIMEs"
                     /product="SMc02628, SMc02625, SMc02626, SMc02627"
                     /SECDrawAs="Region"
     misc_feature    3189..3189
                     /gene="to T in AD111 and AD112"
                     /SECDrawAs="Info only"
     misc_feature    3360..4035
                     /gene="ExoS ORF"
                     /SECDrawAs="Info only"
     CDS             3360..4035
                     /gene="exoS'"
                     /product="SMc04446"
                     /SECDrawAs="Gene"
     misc_feature    4036..4062
                     /gene="AJD 16"
                     /SECDrawAs="Info only"
     misc_feature    4036..4071
                     /gene="MCS(1)"
                     /SECDrawAs="Info only"
     misc_feature    4111..4130
                     /gene="AJD 56 sequetech m13 fwd"
                     /SECDrawAs="Info only"
     CDS             4787..5413
                     /gene="GmR"
                     /product="gentamycin resistance"
                     /SECDrawAs="Gene"
     CDS             complement (5506..6930)
                     /gene="sacB"
                     /SECDrawAs="Gene"
ORIGIN      
        1 ctggcacgac aggtttcccg actggaaagc gggcagtgag cgcaacgcaa ttaatgtgag
       61 ttagctcact cattaggcac cccaggcttt acactttatg cttccggctc gtatgttgtg
      121 tggaattgtg agcggataac aatttcacac aggaaacagc tatgaccatg attacgccaa
      181 gctcgaaatt aaccctcact aaagggaaca aaagctggag ctcgccgaag aagatcgccg
      241 tgtcgccggc gggcccgaca ttggccgagc agtgcatcgg catcaccgac ttctcgggca
      301 gcaggtaatt gagaacggtg aaaaccgact tcttcatctc gcccgcatag gaagtaccgc
      361 cgatcagcac gaggccgttg gtcaggtcgc aggcgatgac cgtctcgctg cggcagccgt
      421 ggcgtacggg atcggccttg aagctcggca ggtcgatgat cgtgagcttc ggctgaaaag
      481 acggaagcgc ctcgcgctcc gggcggatca acagattgcg gatgaacagc gagtgccagg
      541 cgaactcggt aacgacgcgc gtcggcagcg cgttctccgg gtcggcaccg ccgacgaggt
      601 cctggacata cagcgacatg ccctttgcat gcgcgagcat gtcccgacga agaacctcga
      661 aatgctccgg cgaaatcgcg ctgttgttgt cccaccagat ctggtcggcc gtgttggcgt
      721 cgcgcacgac atacttgtcc ttgggcgagc ggcccgtgtg ctggccggtg cgggcgcaaa
      781 gcgcgccatg ggccgtcaat tcggcttcac cgcgggccag ggcttcttcg taaagctgcg
      841 ccgcctcgaa gttgtagcgg accaccgaca ggtcggaaaa tccgatcgat tccagtccga
      901 tagagggatt gcggctgccg agctcatcca tggtcaagct tccttcgtgt ttggccattg
      961 gcgttgaatt tcgtcggaac ataccggcaa ggctgaccca agacaagata gccaattcta
     1021 aaaggataat gaattcagta tattaatcga tttaaagaaa aatatgcatt ttttaatcgg
     1081 ttgaatcgca gcttccggaa acccacctgc gaggccaatt gcggggaaac cggatcaggt
     1141 gcttttgcac ttcgccacaa tttgttccac ctttatactc aagtaacgcg gccgtgactc
     1201 gcggttgccg cgattcttgc aacgcatctc gaagcgtctc ggcaaccggg cctcgaaacg
     1261 gagtagaata agggatcccc cgggctgcag gaattcgatt gctgcagaaa ggaattacca
     1321 cagcaatgac aaagagacat tggcggtaat aaatactata aagaaattca gtatttatct
     1381 aactcctgtt cattttctga ttaggacaga taatactcat ttcaagagtt ttgttaacct
     1441 taattacaaa ggagattcaa aacttggaag aaacatcaga tggcaagcat ggcttagcca
     1501 ctattcgttt gatgttgaac atattaaagg aaccgacaac cactttgcgg acttcctttc
     1561 aagagaattc aataaggtta attcctaatt gaaatccgaa gataagattc ccacacactt
     1621 gtggctgata tcaaaaaggt tactacctat ataaacacat ctctggagac tgagaaaatc
     1681 agacctccaa gctctagact ccttacaaca gatcccgggg ggcaagatat gaaaaagcct
     1741 gaactcaccg cgacgtctgt cgagaagttt ctgatcgaaa agttcgacag cgtctccgac
     1801 ctgatgcagc tctcggaggg cgaagaatct cgtgctttca gcttcgatgt aggagggcgt
     1861 ggatatgtcc tgcgggtaaa tagctgcgcc gatggtttct acaaagatcg ttatgtttat
     1921 cggcactttg catcggccgc gctcccgatt ccggaagtgc ttgacattgg ggaattcagc
     1981 gagagcctga cctattgcat ctcccgccgt gcacagggtg tcacgttgca agacctgcct
     2041 gaaaccgaac tgcccgctgt tctgcagccg gtcgcggagg ccatggatgc gatcgctgcg
     2101 gccgatctta gccagacgag cgggttcggc ccattcggac cgcaaggaat cggtcaatac
     2161 actacatggc gtgatttcat atgcgcgatt gctgatcccc atgtgtatca ctggcaaact
     2221 gtgatggacg acaccgtcag tgcgtccgtc gcgcaggctc tcgatgagct gatgctttgg
     2281 gccgaggact gccccgaagt ccggcacctc gtgcacgcgg atttcggctc caacaatgtc
     2341 ctgacggaca atggccgcat aacagcggtc attgactgga gcgaggcgat gttcggggat
     2401 tcccaatacg aggtcgccaa catcttcttc tggaggccgt ggttggcttg tatggagcag
     2461 cagacgcgct acttcgagcg gaggcatccg gagcttgcag gatcgccgcg gctccgggcg
     2521 tatatgctcc gcattggtct tgaccaactc tatcagagct tggttgacgg caatttcgat
     2581 gatgcagctt gggcgcaggg tcgatgcgac gcaatcgtcc gatccggagc cgggactgtc
     2641 gggcgtacac aaatcgcccg cagaagcgcg gccgtctgga ccgatggctg tgtagaagta
     2701 ctcgccgata gtggaaaccg acgccccagc actcgtccga gggcaaagga atagagtaga
     2761 tgccgaccga acaagagctg atttcgagaa cgcctcagcc agcaactcgc gcgagcctag
     2821 caaggcaaat gcgagagaac ggccttacgc ttggtggcac agttctcgtc cacagttcgc
     2881 taagctcgct cggctgggtc gcgggagggc cggtcgcagt gattcaggcc cttctggatt
     2941 gtgttggtcc ccagggcacg attgtccggg atctggatcc gggagcgagc cggcggattg
     3001 cggatcactc gtggccagcg ccgttgcgcc cgtgcccccc ttgttggatc acgatgtttt
     3061 taggtcgggt cgacctaaaa acatgaacgt gatcgactaa gaagttagcg ggatgcgggc
     3121 ggaaaaccgc acacagtttt cctcatcccg ctactgcatg tttcctttaa tcgtatccga
     3181 ttaaaggaca aaaacatgca gcagatcaaa gtgctacagt gacctttgcg cgtctggtaa
     3241 gacgcgcggc gctgtagcgc ttgcgcagca gcgccggctg gcgtagggca tcgcgggaac
     3301 gggcgaatgc gacaggcgac gcgggcagta gcgaacgtcg aatcgcggga gcgggagact
     3361 tggtagaagt cttgcagggc gatatcgaag aagcggaagg acgggcatcg acgctgcgcg
     3421 ggcagcggcg atgggcgcat ccctttacgc tgatccggcg cctgttcggc aatgcggtct
     3481 tctcgagcct cacgcggcgc atcgtcttct tcaacctggt ggcgctcgtg gtcctcgtcg
     3541 gcgggatcat gtatctcaac cagttccggg aaggtctgat cgacgcccgg gtggagagcc
     3601 ttctgacgca gggcgagatc atcgccggcg ccatctcggc ctccgcctcg gtggacacca
     3661 attcgatcac catcgatccg gaaaagctgc tcgaattgca ggccggtgaa agcatcacac
     3721 cgctgccgag cgacgaagac ctcgaattcc cgatcattca ggagcgcgtg gcgccggtct
     3781 tgagaagact gatctcgccg acacgcacgc gcgcgcgcct cttcgacgcc gatgccgacc
     3841 tgctgctcga ttcgcgccac ctctatagcg gcggacaggt gcttcgtttc gacctgccgc
     3901 cggtcgatcc ggaaagtccg agcctcgccg atgagttcgg cacctggttc aaccggctgc
     3961 tgcagccggg cgacctgccg ctctacaagg agccgccggg cggcaacggt tcgatctatc
     4021 cggaggtgat gaacgaagct tatcgatacc gtcgacctcg agggggggcc cggtacccaa
     4081 ttcgccctat agtgagtcgt attacaattc actggccgtc gttttacaac gtcgtgactg
     4141 ggaaaaccct ggcgttaccc aacttaatcg ccttgcagca catccccctt tcgccagggg
     4201 aattaattct gctcgcgcag cgtgggtgcc aagctctcgg gtaacatcaa ggcccgatcc
     4261 ttggagccct tgccctcccg cagcatgatc gtgccgtgat cgaaatccag accttgaccc
     4321 gcagttgcaa accnnnnnnn nnnnnnnnnn nnnnnnnnnn nnnnnnnnnn nnnnnnnnnn
     4381 nnnnnnnnnn nnnnnnnnnn nnnnnnnnnn nnnnnnnnnn nnnnnnnnnn nnnnnnnnnn
     4441 nnnnnnnnnn nnnnnnnnnn nnnnnnnnnn nnnnnnnnnn nnnnnnnnnn nnnnnnnnnn
     4501 nnnnnnnnnn nnnnnnnnnn nttggccgcc aatgcctgac gatgcgtgga gaccgaaacc
     4561 ttgcgctcgt tcgccagcca ggacagaaat gcctcgactt cgctgctgcc caaggttgcc
     4621 gggtgacgca caccgtggaa acggatgaag gcacgaaccc agttgacata agcctgttcg
     4681 gttcgtaaac tgtaatgcaa gtagcgtatg cgctcacgca actggtccag aaccttgacc
     4741 gaacgcagcg gtggtaacgg cgcagtggcg gttttcatgg cttgttatga ctgttttttt
     4801 gtacagtcta tgcctcgggc atccaagcag caagcgcgtt acgccgtggg tcgatgtttc
     4861 atgttatgga gcagcaacga tgttacgcag cagcaacgat gttacgcagc agggcagtcg
     4921 ccctaaaaca aagttaggtg gctcaagtat gggcatcatt cgcacatgta ggctcggccc
     4981 tgaccaagtc aaatccatgc gggctgctct tgatcttttc ggtagtgagt tcggagacgt
     5041 agccacctac tcccaacatc agccggactc cgattacctc gggaacttgc tccgtagtaa
     5101 gacattcatc gcgcttgctg ccttcgacca agaagcggtt gttggcgctc tcgcggctta
     5161 cgttctgccc aggtttgagc agccgcgtag tgagatctat atctatgatc tcgcagtctc
     5221 cggcgagcac cggaggcagg gcattgccac cgcgctcatc aatctcctca agcatgaggc
     5281 caacgcgctt ggtgcttatg tgatctacgt gcaagcagat tacggtgacg atcccgcagt
     5341 ggctctctat acaaagttgg gcatacggga agaagtgatg cactttgata tcgacccaag
     5401 taccgccacc taacaattcg ttcaagccga gatcggcttc ccggccgcgg agttgttcgg
     5461 taaattgtca caacgccgcg gccatcggca ttttcttttg cgtttttatt tgttaactgt
     5521 taattgtcct tgttcaagga tgctgtcttt gacaacagat gttttcttgc ctttgatgtt
     5581 cagcaggaag cttggcgcaa acgttgattg tttgtctgcg tagaatcctc tgtttgtcat
     5641 atagcttgta atcaccacga cattgtttcc tttcgcttga ggtacagcga agtgtgagta
     5701 agtaaaggtt acatcgttag gatcaagatc catttttaac acaaggccag ttttgttcag
     5761 cggcttgtat gggccagtta aagaattaga aacataacca agcatgtaaa tatcgttaga
     5821 cgaaatgccg tcaatcgtca tttttgatcc gcgggagtca gtgaacaggt accatttgcc
     5881 gttcatttta aagacgttcg cgcgttcaat ttcatctgtt actgtgttag atgcaatcag
     5941 cggtttcatc acttttttca gtgtgtaatc atcgtttagc tcaatcatac cgagagcgcc
     6001 gtttgctaac tcagccgtgc gttttttatc gctttgcaga agtttttgac tttcttgacg
     6061 gaagaatgat gtgcttttgc catagtatgc tttgttaaat aaagattctt cgccttggta
     6121 gccatcttca gttccagtgt ttgcttcaaa tactaagtat ttgtggcctt tatcttctac
     6181 gtagtgagga tctctcagcg tatggttgtc gcctgagctg tagttgcctt catcgatgaa
     6241 ctgctgtaca ttttgatacg tttttccgtc accgtcaaag attgatttat aatcctctac
     6301 accgttgatg ttcaaagagc tgtctgatgc tgatacgtta acttgtgcag ttgtcagtgt
     6361 ttgtttgccg taatgtttac cggagaaatc agtgtagaat aaacggattt ttccgtcaga
     6421 tgtaaatgtg gctgaacctg accattcttg tgtttggtct tttaggatag aatcatttgc
     6481 atcgaatttg tcgctgtctt taaagacgcg gccagcgttt ttccagctgt caatagaagt
     6541 ttcgccgact ttttgataga acatgtaaat cgatgtgtca tccgcatttt taggatctcc
     6601 ggctaatgca aagacgatgt ggtagccgcg atagtttgcg acagtgccgt cagcgttttg
     6661 taatggccag ctgtcccaaa cgtccaggcc ttttgcagaa gagatatttt taattgtgga
     6721 cgaatcgaat tcaggaactt gatatttttc atttttttgc tgttcaggga tttgcagcat
     6781 atcatggcgt gtaatatggg aaatgccgta tgtttcctta tatggctttt ggttcgtttc
     6841 tttcgcaaac gcttgagttg cgcctcctgc cagcagtgcg gtagtaaagg ttaatactgt
     6901 tgcttgtttt gcaaactttt tgatgttcat cgttcatgtc tcctttttta tgtactgtgt
     6961 tagcggtctg cttcttccag ccctcctgtt tgaagatggc aagttagtta cgcacaataa
     7021 aaaaagacct aaaatatgta aggggtgacg ccaaagtata cactttgccc tttacacatt
     7081 ttaggtcttg cctgctttat cagtaacaaa cccgcgcgat ttacttttcg acctcattct
     7141 attagactct cgtttggatt gcaactggtc tattttcctc ttttgtttga tagaaaatca
     7201 taaaaggatt tgcagactac gggcctaaag aactaaaaaa tctatctgtt tcttttcatt
     7261 ctctgtattt tttatagttt ctgttgcatg ggcataaagt tgccttttta atcacaattc
     7321 agaaaatatc ataatatctc atttcactaa ataatagtga acggcaggta tatgtgatgg
     7381 gttaaaaagg atcgatcctc tagctagagt cgatcgacat ccgccctcac cgccaggaac
     7441 gcaaccgcag cctcatcacg ccggcgcttc ttggccgcgc gggattcaac ccactcggcc
     7501 agctcgtcgg tgtagctctt tggcatcgtc tctcgcctgt cccctcagtt cagtaatttc
     7561 ctgcatttgc ctgtttccag tcggtagata ttccacaaaa cagcagggaa gcagcgcttt
     7621 tccgctgcat aaccctgctt cggggtcatt atagcgattt tttcggtata tccatccttt
     7681 ttcgcacgat atacaggatt ttgccaaagg gttcgcgtag actttccttg gtgtatccaa
     7741 cggcgtcagc cgggcaggat aggtgaagta ggcccacccg cgagcgggtg ttccttcttc
     7801 actgtccctt attcgcacct ggcggtgctc aacgggaatc ctgctctgcg aggctggccg
     7861 gctaccgccg gcgtaacaga tgagggcaag cggatggctg atgaaaccaa gccaaccagg
     7921 aagggcagcc cacctatcaa ggtgtactgc cttccagacg aacgaagagc gattgaggaa
     7981 aaggcggcgg cggccggcat gagctgtcgg cctacctgtc gcgtcggcca gggctacaaa
     8041 atcacgggcg tcgtggacta tgagcacgtc cgcgagctgg cccgcatcaa tggcgacctc
     8101 cccctgggcg gcctgctgaa actctggctc accgacgagc ggcacggcgc ggttcggtga
     8161 tgccacgatc ctgccctgct ggcgaagatc gactctagct agaaatattt tatctgatta
     8221 ataagatgat cttcttgaga tcgttttggt ctgcgcgtaa tctcttgctc tgaaaacgaa
     8281 aaaaccgcct tgcagggcgg ttttcgaagg ttctctgagc taccaactct ttgaaccgag
     8341 gtaactggct tggaggagcg cagtcaccaa aacttgtcct ttcagtttag ccttaaccgg
     8401 cgcatgactt caagactaac tcctctaaat caattaccag tggctgctgc cagtggtgct
     8461 tttgcatgtc tttccgggtt ggactcaaga cgatagttac cggataaggc gcagcggtcg
     8521 aactgaacgg ggggttcgtg catacagtcc agcttggagc gaactgccta cccggaactg
     8581 agtgtcaggc gtggaatgag acaaacgcgg ccataacagc ggaatgacac cggtaaaccg
     8641 aaaggcagga acaggagagc gcacgaggga gccgccaggg gaaacgcctg gtatctttat
     8701 agtcctgtcg ggtttcgcca ccactgattt gagcgtcaga tttcgtgatg cttgtcaggg
     8761 gggcggagcc tatggaaaaa cggctttgcc gcggccctct cacttccctg ttaagtatct
     8821 tcctggcatc ttccaggaaa tctccgcccc gttcgtaagc catttccgct cgccgcagtc
     8881 gaacgaccga gcgtagcgag tcagtgagcg aggaagcgga atatatcctg tatcacatat
     8941 tctgctgacg caccggtgca gccttttttc tcctgccaca tgaagcactt cactgacacc
     9001 ctcatcagtg ccaacatagt aagccagtat acactccgct agcgctgatg tccggcggtg
     9061 cttttgccgt tacgcaccac cccgtcagta gctgaacagg agggacagaa ttaattccc
//
