# Supplementary material for: A protease and a lipoprotein jointly modulate the conserved ExoR-ExoS-ChvI signaling pathway critical in Sinorhizobium meliloti for symbiosis with legume hosts
Source: PLoS Genet. 2023 Oct 23;19(10):e1010776. doi: 10.1371/journal.pgen.1010776 (PMC10659215; doi:10.1371/journal.pgen.1010776)
Supplement: S1 File — (ZIP) [file pgen.1010776.s020.zip › S1_File/pJC382.txt]

LOCUS       pJC382                  8128 bp    DNA     circular SYN 09-AUG-2022
DEFINITION  pJQ200sk-SMc02231..omega (for)
ACCESSION   pJC382
KEYWORDS    .
SOURCE      Unknown.
  ORGANISM  Unknown
            Unclassified.
REFERENCE   1  (bases 1 to 8128)
  AUTHORS   Self
  JOURNAL   Unpublished.
COMMENT     SECID/File created by SciEd Central, Scientific & Educational Software
COMMENT     SECNOTES|BamHI fragment containing omega cassette was inserted into BamHI site of pJC377; orientation of inserted aadA confirmed by restriction analysis
FEATURES             Location/Qualifiers
     CDS             30..536
                     /gene="'SMc02231"
                     /product="HYPOTHETICAL PROTEIN"
                     /SECDrawAs="Gene"
     CDS             1421..2212
                     /gene="aadA"
                     /product="aminoglycoside-3:adenyltransferase fusion"
                     /SECDrawAs="Gene"
     CDS             2930..3127
                     /gene="SMc02232'"
                     /product="HYPOTHETICAL TRANSMEMBRANE PROTEIN"
                     /SECDrawAs="Gene"
     CDS             3130..3379
                     /gene="'lacZa"
                     /product="PvuII fragment from pBluescriptIIKS"
                     /SECDrawAs="Gene"
     CDS             5569..6993
                     /gene="sacB"
                     /SECDrawAs="Gene"
     CDS             complement (7086..7712)
                     /gene="GmR"
                     /SECDrawAs="Gene"
ORIGIN      
        1 nnnnnnnnnn nnnnnnnnnn nnnnnnnnnn ccaaatggtt cgagaaagcc gccaatctcg
       61 gcgttcgcga cagccagttc aacctcgccg tcctctatgc gcggggcgac ggtctggccc
      121 gaaatctgga agattcctac aaatggtttg ctatcgcggc ccgcgacggt gacaaggatg
      181 cggcagaaaa gcgcgacgag atcgccaagg cgctgaagcc cgaggagctt tcgagtgcca
      241 aggcaaaagt cgacgcctgg aaggctcagc ctctcgacgc cgaggcgaac acggtggagg
      301 ttccggatgc ctgggtcggt ccaccgacca agacggccac cgtcgatatg accagagccg
      361 ttcgcaacat ccaggcgatc ctcaacaata acggcttcga tgccggcaag ccggacggcc
      421 aggtaggcca gaagacgact gccgccatca aggcctttca gaaatcggtc ggccaggagc
      481 cgaccggtga gatcaccgat gggctggtcc gggagctttt gaagcggaac agctgaaccg
      541 tttcagcgga tccggtgatt gattgagcaa gctttatgct tgtaaaccgt tttgtgaaaa
      601 aatttttaaa ataaaaaagg ggacctctag ggtccccaat taattagtaa tataatctat
      661 taaaggtcat tcaaaaggtc atccaccgga tcaattcccc tgctcgcgca ggctgggtgc
      721 caagctctcg ggtaacatca aggcccgatc cttggagccc ttgccctccc gcacgatgat
      781 cgtnnnnnnn nnnnnnnnnn nnnnnnnnnn nnnnnnnnnn nnnnnnnnnn nnnnnnnnnn
      841 nnnnnnnnnn nnnnnnnnnn nnnnnnnnnn nnnnnnnnnn nnnnnnnnnn nnnnnnnnnn
      901 nnnnnnnnnn nnnnnnnnnn nnnnnnnnnn nnnnnnnnnn nnnnnnnnnn nnnnnnnnnn
      961 nnnnnnnnnn nnnnnnnnnn nnnnnnnnnn nnnnnnnnnn nnnnnnnnnn nnnnnnnnnn
     1021 nnnnnnnnnn nnnnnnnncg tggagaccga aaccttgcgc tcgttcgcca gccaggacag
     1081 aaatgcctcg acttcgctgc tgcccaaggt tgccgggtga cgcacaccgt ggaaacggat
     1141 gaaggcacga acccagtgga cataagcctg ttcggttcgt aagctgtaat gcaagtagcg
     1201 tatgcgctca cgcaactggt ccagaacctt gaccgaacgc agcggtggta acggcgcagt
     1261 ggcggttttc atggcttgtt atgactgttt ttttggggta cagtctatgc ctcgggcatc
     1321 caagcagcaa gcgcgttacg ccgtgggtcg atgtttgatg ttatggagca gcaacgatgt
     1381 tacgcagcag ggcagtcgcc ctaaaacaaa gttaaacatc atgagggaag cggtgatcgc
     1441 cgaagtatcg actcaactat cagaggtagt tggcgtcatc gagcgccatc tcgaaccgac
     1501 gttgctggcc gtacatttgt acggctccgc agtggatggc ggcctgaagc cacacagtga
     1561 tattgatttg ctggttacgg tgaccgtaag gcttgatgaa acaacgcggc gagctttgat
     1621 caacgacctt ttggaaactt cggcttcccc tggagagagc gagattctcc gcgctgtaga
     1681 agtcaccatt gttgtgcacg acgacatcat tccgtggcgt tatccagcta agcgcgaact
     1741 gcaatttgga gaatggcagc gcaatgacat tcttgcaggt atcttcgagc cagccacgat
     1801 cgacattgat ctggctatct tgctgacaaa agcaagagaa catagcgttg ccttggtagg
     1861 tccagcggcg gaggaactct ttgatccggt tcctgaacag gatctatttg aggcgctaaa
     1921 tgaaacctta acgctatgga actcgccgcc cgactgggct ggcgatgagc gaaatgtagt
     1981 gcttacgttg tcccgcattt ggtacagcgc agtaaccggc aaaatcgcgc cgaaggatgt
     2041 cgctgccgac tgggcaatgg agcgcctgcc ggcccagtat cagcccgtca tacttgaagc
     2101 tagacaggct tatcttggac aagaagaaga tcgcttggcc tcgcgcgcag atcagttgga
     2161 agaatttgtc cactacgtga aaggcgagat caccaaggta gtcggcaaat aatgtctaac
     2221 aattcgttca agccgacgcc gcttcgcggc gcggcttaac tcaagcgtta gatgcactaa
     2281 gcacataatt gctcacagcc aaactatcag gtcaagtctg cttttattat ttttaagcgt
     2341 gcataataag ccctacacaa attgggagat atatcatgaa aggctggctt tttcttgtta
     2401 tcgcaatagt tggcgaagta atcgcaacat ccgcattaaa atctagcgag ggctttacta
     2461 agctgatccg gtggatgacc ttttgaatga cctttaatag attatattac taattaattg
     2521 gggaccctag aggtcccctt ttttatttta aaaatttttt cacaaaacgg tttacaagca
     2581 taaagcttgc tcaatcaatc accggatccg cgcatgtcgt ggtgccataa ggccgcaggc
     2641 gtgcctgcgg ggccgcgcat gtccctgaaa aggttgacag ctctggcccg ggagcgcatg
     2701 agagaaagtg tcgcccgttt ctccctcagg ggcgcgaacg gtccaccaat acatccccgt
     2761 ccgtggttga tcatgtacca cttcgaagga tagcgccgtg cgcctcttcg ggcgcgtgaa
     2821 gcttgagaat agtgaaacat tgcacaattc ctcaattgtt tgcggttagg aattgtggag
     2881 gagcaatttc cgcccgcact gcgggccgct ggcatatcga ggtgcggccg tgacggtcta
     2941 tctgcccatt gctgagttgt cggtgaacat cttcatcatt ctcggcatgg gcgcggccgt
     3001 cggttttctg tccggcatgt tcggcgtcgg cggcgggttt ctgatcacgc cgctcctgat
     3061 cttctacaat attccgcccg tcgtggcggt ggcgaccggc gccaaccagg tggtcgcctc
     3121 gtcgatacta gttctagagc ggccgccacc gcggtggagc tccagctttt gttcccttta
     3181 gtgagggtta atttcgagct tggcgtaatc atggtcatag ctgtttcctg tgtgaaattg
     3241 ttatccgctc acaattccac acaacatacg agccggaagc ataaagtgta aagcctgggg
     3301 tgcctaatga gtgagctaac tcacattaat tgcgttgcgc tcactgcccg ctttccagtc
     3361 gggaaacctg tcgtgccagg ggaattaatt ctgtccctcc tgttcagcta ctgacggggt
     3421 ggtgcgtaac ggcaaaagca ccgccggaca tcagcgctag cggagtgtat actggcttac
     3481 tatgttggca ctgatgaggg tgtcagtgaa gtgcttcatg tggcaggaga aaaaaggctg
     3541 caccggtgcg tcagcagaat atgtgataca ggatatattc cgcttcctcg ctcactgact
     3601 cgctacgctc ggtcgttcga ctgcggcgag cggaaatggc ttacgaacgg ggcggagatt
     3661 tcctggaaga tgccaggaag atacttaaca gggaagtgag agggccgcgg caaagccgtt
     3721 tttccatagg ctccgccccc ctgacaagca tcacgaaatc tgacgctcaa atcagtggtg
     3781 gcgaaacccg acaggactat aaagatacca ggcgtttccc ctggcggctc cctcgtgcgc
     3841 tctcctgttc ctgcctttcg gtttaccggt gtcattccgc tgttatggcc gcgtttgtct
     3901 cattccacgc ctgacactca gttccgggta ggcagttcgc tccaagctgg actgtatgca
     3961 cgaacccccc gttcagttcg accgctgcgc cttatccggt aactatcgtc ttgagtccaa
     4021 cccggaaaga catgcaaaag caccactggc agcagccact ggtaattgat ttagaggagt
     4081 tagtcttgaa gtcatgcgcc ggttaaggct aaactgaaag gacaagtttt ggtgactgcg
     4141 ctcctccaag ccagttacct cggttcaaag agttggtagc tcagagaacc ttcgaaaacc
     4201 gccctgcaag gcggtttttt cgttttcaga gcaagagatt acgcgcagac caaaacgatc
     4261 tcaagaagat catcttatta atcagataaa atatttctag ctagagtcga tcttcgccag
     4321 cagggcagga tcgtggcatc accgaaccgc gccgtgccgc tcgtcggtga gccagagttt
     4381 cagcaggccg cccaggggga ggtcgccatt gatgcgggcc agctcgcgga cgtgctcata
     4441 gtccacgacg cccgtgattt tgtagccctg gccgacgcga caggtaggcc gacagctcat
     4501 gccggccgcc gccgcctttt cctcaatcgc tcttcgttcg tctggaaggc agtacacctt
     4561 gataggtggg ctgcccttcc tggttggctt ggtttcatca gccatccgct tgccctcatc
     4621 tgttacgccg gcggtagccg gccagcctcg cagagcagga ttcccgttga gcaccgccag
     4681 gtgcgaataa gggacagtga agaaggaaca cccgctcgcg ggtgggccta cttcacctat
     4741 cctgcccggc tgacgccgtt ggatacacca aggaaagtct acgcgaaccc tttggcaaaa
     4801 tcctgtatat cgtgcgaaaa aggatggata taccgaaaaa atcgctataa tgaccccgaa
     4861 gcagggttat gcagcggaaa agcgctgctt ccctgctgtt ttgtggaata tctaccgact
     4921 ggaaacaggc aaatgcagga aattactgaa ctgaggggac aggcgagaga cgatgccaaa
     4981 gagctacacc gacgagctgg ccgagtgggt tgaatcccgc gcggccaaga agcgccggcg
     5041 tgatgaggct gcggttgcgt tcctggcggt gagggcggat gtcgatcgac tctagctaga
     5101 ggatcgatcc tttttaaccc atcacatata cctgccgttc actattattt agtgaaatga
     5161 gatattatga tattttctga attgtgatta aaaaggcaac tttatgccca tgcaacagaa
     5221 actataaaaa atacagagaa tgaaaagaaa cagatagatt ttttagttct ttaggcccgt
     5281 agtctgcaaa tccttttatg attttctatc aaacaaaaga ggaaaataga ccagttgcaa
     5341 tccaaacgag agtctaatag aatgaggtcg aaaagtaaat cgcgcgggtt tgttactgat
     5401 aaagcaggca agacctaaaa tgtgtaaagg gcaaagtgta tactttggcg tcacccctta
     5461 catattttag gtcttttttt attgtgcgta actaacttgc catcttcaaa caggagggct
     5521 ggaagaagca gaccgctaac acagtacata aaaaaggaga catgaacgat gaacatcaaa
     5581 aagtttgcaa aacaagcaac agtattaacc tttactaccg cactgctggc aggaggcgca
     5641 actcaagcgt ttgcgaaaga aacgaaccaa aagccatata aggaaacata cggcatttcc
     5701 catattacac gccatgatat gctgcaaatc cctgaacagc aaaaaaatga aaaatatcaa
     5761 gttcctgaat tcgattcgtc cacaattaaa aatatctctt ctgcaaaagg cctggacgtt
     5821 tgggacagct ggccattaca aaacgctgac ggcactgtcg caaactatcg cggctaccac
     5881 atcgtctttg cattagccgg agatcctaaa aatgcggatg acacatcgat ttacatgttc
     5941 tatcaaaaag tcggcgaaac ttctattgac agctggaaaa acgctggccg cgtctttaaa
     6001 gacagcgaca aattcgatgc aaatgattct atcctaaaag accaaacaca agaatggtca
     6061 ggttcagcca catttacatc tgacggaaaa atccgtttat tctacactga tttctccggt
     6121 aaacattacg gcaaacaaac actgacaact gcacaagtta acgtatcagc atcagacagc
     6181 tctttgaaca tcaacggtgt agaggattat aaatcaatct ttgacggtga cggaaaaacg
     6241 tatcaaaatg tacagcagtt catcgatgaa ggcaactaca gctcaggcga caaccatacg
     6301 ctgagagatc ctcactacgt agaagataaa ggccacaaat acttagtatt tgaagcaaac
     6361 actggaactg aagatggcta ccaaggcgaa gaatctttat ttaacaaagc atactatggc
     6421 aaaagcacat cattcttccg tcaagaaagt caaaaacttc tgcaaagcga taaaaaacgc
     6481 acggctgagt tagcaaacgg cgctctcggt atgattgagc taaacgatga ttacacactg
     6541 aaaaaagtga tgaaaccgct gattgcatct aacacagtaa cagatgaaat tgaacgcgcg
     6601 aacgtcttta aaatgaacgg caaatggtac ctgttcactg actcccgcgg atcaaaaatg
     6661 acgattgacg gcatttcgtc taacgatatt tacatgcttg gttatgtttc taattcttta
     6721 actggcccat acaagccgct gaacaaaact ggccttgtgt taaaaatgga tcttgatcct
     6781 aacgatgtaa cctttactta ctcacacttc gctgtacctc aagcgaaagg aaacaatgtc
     6841 gtggtgatta caagctatat gacaaacaga ggattctacg cagacaaaca atcaacgttt
     6901 gcgccaagct tcctgctgaa catcaaaggc aagaaaacat ctgttgtcaa agacagcatc
     6961 cttgaacaag gacaattaac agttaacaaa taaaaacgca aaagaaaatg ccgatggccg
     7021 cggcgttgtg acaatttacc gaacaactcc gcggccggga agccgatctc ggcttgaacg
     7081 aattgttagg tggcggtact tgggtcgata tcaaagtgca tcacttcttc ccgtatgccc
     7141 aactttgtat agagagccac tgcgggatcg tcaccgtaat ctgcttgcac gtagatcaca
     7201 taagcaccaa gcgcgttggc ctcatgcttg aggagattga tgagcgcggt ggcaatgccc
     7261 tgcctccggt gctcgccgga gactgcgaga tcatagatat agatctcact acgcggctgc
     7321 tcaaacctgg gcagaacgta agccgcgaga gcgccaacaa ccgcttcttg gtcgaaggca
     7381 gcaagcgcga tgaatgtctt actacggagc aagttcccga ggtaatcgga gtccggctga
     7441 tgttgggagt aggtggctac gtctccgaac tcactaccga aaagatcaag agcagcccgc
     7501 atggatttga cttggtcagg gccgagccta catgtgcgaa tgatgcccat acttgagcca
     7561 cctaactttg ttttagggcg actgccctgc tgcgtaacat cgttgctgct gcgtaacatc
     7621 gttgctgctc cataacatga aacatcgacc cacggcgtaa cgcgcttgct gcttggatgc
     7681 ccgaggcata gactgtacaa aaaaacagtc ataacaagcc atgaaaaccg ccactgcgcc
     7741 gttaccaccg ctgcgttcgg tcaaggttct ggaccagttg cgtgagcgca tacgctactt
     7801 gcattacagt ttacgaaccg aacaggctta tgtcaactgg gttcgtgcct tcatccgttt
     7861 ccacggtgtg cgtcacccgg caaccttggg cagcagcgaa gtcgaggcat ttctgtcctg
     7921 gctggcgaac gagcgcaagg tttcggtctc cacgcatcgt caggcattgg cggccaannn
     7981 nnnnnnnnnn nnnnnnnnnn nnnnnnnnnn nnnnnnnnnn nnnnnnnnnn nnnnnnnnnn
     8041 nnnnnnnnnn nnnnnnnnnn nnnnnnnnnn nnnnnnnnnn nnnnnnnnnn nnnnnnnnnn
     8101 nnnnnnnnnn nnnnnnnnnn nnnnnnnn
//
