# Supplementary material for: A protease and a lipoprotein jointly modulate the conserved ExoR-ExoS-ChvI signaling pathway critical in Sinorhizobium meliloti for symbiosis with legume hosts
Source: PLoS Genet. 2023 Oct 23;19(10):e1010776. doi: 10.1371/journal.pgen.1010776 (PMC10659215; doi:10.1371/journal.pgen.1010776)
Supplement: S1 File — (ZIP) [file pgen.1010776.s020.zip › S1_File/pJC440.txt]

LOCUS       pJC440                  6195 bp    DNA     circular SYN 09-AUG-2022
DEFINITION  pJQ200SK-del_SMc03872
ACCESSION   pJC440
KEYWORDS    .
SOURCE      Unknown.
  ORGANISM  Unknown
            Unclassified.
REFERENCE   1  (bases 1 to 6195)
  AUTHORS   Self
  JOURNAL   Unpublished.
COMMENT     SECID/File created by SciEd Central, Scientific & Educational Software
COMMENT     SECNOTES|region 5' of SMc03872 amplified with primers SMc03872 -546
            F SphI and SMc03872 14R BamHI, digested with SphI and BamHI;
            region 3' of SMc03872 amplified with primers SMc03872 1428F BamHI 
            and SMc03872 +532R SpeI, digested with BamHI and SpeI;
            triple ligation of digested fragments into pJQ200SK cut with SphI 
            and SpeI;
            SMc03872 -546F SphI:
            TATGCATGCGAGATGCGGGCACTCATCAG
            SMc03872 14R BamHI:
            CGAGGATCCAAACCAGCCATTCATGACTG
            SMc03872 1428F BamHI:
            GTCGGATCCATCAATGCGATGCAGATCAC
            SMc03872 +532R SpeI:
            TATACTAGTCCTCTGCCCGACGAGCAGGT
            
FEATURES             Location/Qualifiers
     CDS             2190..3614
                     /gene="sacB"
                     /SECDrawAs="Gene"
     CDS             complement (3707..4333)
                     /gene="GmR"
                     /SECDrawAs="Gene"
     CDS             4778..4984
                     /gene="'ABC"
                     /product="ABC transporter ATP-binding protein"
                     /SECDrawAs="Gene"
     CDS             5324..5338
                     /gene="SMc03872'"
                     /product="hypothetical protein"
                     /SECDrawAs="Gene"
     CDS             5345..5410
                     /gene="'SMc03872"
                     /product="hypothetical protein"
                     /SECDrawAs="Gene"
     CDS             complement (5676..5942)
                     /gene="'rpoH2"
                     /product="RNA polymerase factor sigma-32"
                     /SECDrawAs="Gene"
     CDS             5946..6195
                     /gene="'lacZa"
                     /product="PvuII fragment from pBluescriptIIKS"
                     /SECDrawAs="Gene"
ORIGIN      
        1 gggaattaat tctgtccctc ctgttcagct actgacgggg tggtgcgtaa cggcaaaagc
       61 accgccggac atcagcgcta gcggagtgta tactggctta ctatgttggc actgatgagg
      121 gtgtcagtga agtgcttcat gtggcaggag aaaaaaggct gcaccggtgc gtcagcagaa
      181 tatgtgatac aggatatatt ccgcttcctc gctcactgac tcgctacgct cggtcgttcg
      241 actgcggcga gcggaaatgg cttacgaacg gggcggagat ttcctggaag atgccaggaa
      301 gatacttaac agggaagtga gagggccgcg gcaaagccgt ttttccatag gctccgcccc
      361 cctgacaagc atcacgaaat ctgacgctca aatcagtggt ggcgaaaccc gacaggacta
      421 taaagatacc aggcgtttcc cctggcggct ccctcgtgcg ctctcctgtt cctgcctttc
      481 ggtttaccgg tgtcattccg ctgttatggc cgcgtttgtc tcattccacg cctgacactc
      541 agttccgggt aggcagttcg ctccaagctg gactgtatgc acgaaccccc cgttcagttc
      601 gaccgctgcg ccttatccgg taactatcgt cttgagtcca acccggaaag acatgcaaaa
      661 gcaccactgg cagcagccac tggtaattga tttagaggag ttagtcttga agtcatgcgc
      721 cggttaaggc taaactgaaa ggacaagttt tggtgactgc gctcctccaa gccagttacc
      781 tcggttcaaa gagttggtag ctcagagaac cttcgaaaac cgccctgcaa ggcggttttt
      841 tcgttttcag agcaagagat tacgcgcaga ccaaaacgat ctcaagaaga tcatcttatt
      901 aatcagataa aatatttcta gctagagtcg atcttcgcca gcagggcagg atcgtggcat
      961 caccgaaccg cgccgtgccg ctcgtcggtg agccagagtt tcagcaggcc gcccaggggg
     1021 aggtcgccat tgatgcgggc cagctcgcgg acgtgctcat agtccacgac gcccgtgatt
     1081 ttgtagccct ggccgacgcg acaggtaggc cgacagctca tgccggccgc cgccgccttt
     1141 tcctcaatcg ctcttcgttc gtctggaagg cagtacacct tgataggtgg gctgcccttc
     1201 ctggttggct tggtttcatc agccatccgc ttgccctcat ctgttacgcc ggcggtagcc
     1261 ggccagcctc gcagagcagg attcccgttg agcaccgcca ggtgcgaata agggacagtg
     1321 aagaaggaac acccgctcgc gggtgggcct acttcaccta tcctgcccgg ctgacgccgt
     1381 tggatacacc aaggaaagtc tacgcgaacc ctttggcaaa atcctgtata tcgtgcgaaa
     1441 aaggatggat ataccgaaaa aatcgctata atgaccccga agcagggtta tgcagcggaa
     1501 aagcgctgct tccctgctgt tttgtggaat atctaccgac tggaaacagg caaatgcagg
     1561 aaattactga actgagggga caggcgagag acgatgccaa agagctacac cgacgagctg
     1621 gccgagtggg ttgaatcccg cgcggccaag aagcgccggc gtgatgaggc tgcggttgcg
     1681 ttcctggcgg tgagggcgga tgtcgatcga ctctagctag aggatcgatc ctttttaacc
     1741 catcacatat acctgccgtt cactattatt tagtgaaatg agatattatg atattttctg
     1801 aattgtgatt aaaaaggcaa ctttatgccc atgcaacaga aactataaaa aatacagaga
     1861 atgaaaagaa acagatagat tttttagttc tttaggcccg tagtctgcaa atccttttat
     1921 gattttctat caaacaaaag aggaaaatag accagttgca atccaaacga gagtctaata
     1981 gaatgaggtc gaaaagtaaa tcgcgcgggt ttgttactga taaagcaggc aagacctaaa
     2041 atgtgtaaag ggcaaagtgt atactttggc gtcacccctt acatatttta ggtctttttt
     2101 tattgtgcgt aactaacttg ccatcttcaa acaggagggc tggaagaagc agaccgctaa
     2161 cacagtacat aaaaaaggag acatgaacga tgaacatcaa aaagtttgca aaacaagcaa
     2221 cagtattaac ctttactacc gcactgctgg caggaggcgc aactcaagcg tttgcgaaag
     2281 aaacgaacca aaagccatat aaggaaacat acggcatttc ccatattaca cgccatgata
     2341 tgctgcaaat ccctgaacag caaaaaaatg aaaaatatca agttcctgaa ttcgattcgt
     2401 ccacaattaa aaatatctct tctgcaaaag gcctggacgt ttgggacagc tggccattac
     2461 aaaacgctga cggcactgtc gcaaactatc gcggctacca catcgtcttt gcattagccg
     2521 gagatcctaa aaatgcggat gacacatcga tttacatgtt ctatcaaaaa gtcggcgaaa
     2581 cttctattga cagctggaaa aacgctggcc gcgtctttaa agacagcgac aaattcgatg
     2641 caaatgattc tatcctaaaa gaccaaacac aagaatggtc aggttcagcc acatttacat
     2701 ctgacggaaa aatccgttta ttctacactg atttctccgg taaacattac ggcaaacaaa
     2761 cactgacaac tgcacaagtt aacgtatcag catcagacag ctctttgaac atcaacggtg
     2821 tagaggatta taaatcaatc tttgacggtg acggaaaaac gtatcaaaat gtacagcagt
     2881 tcatcgatga aggcaactac agctcaggcg acaaccatac gctgagagat cctcactacg
     2941 tagaagataa aggccacaaa tacttagtat ttgaagcaaa cactggaact gaagatggct
     3001 accaaggcga agaatcttta tttaacaaag catactatgg caaaagcaca tcattcttcc
     3061 gtcaagaaag tcaaaaactt ctgcaaagcg ataaaaaacg cacggctgag ttagcaaacg
     3121 gcgctctcgg tatgattgag ctaaacgatg attacacact gaaaaaagtg atgaaaccgc
     3181 tgattgcatc taacacagta acagatgaaa ttgaacgcgc gaacgtcttt aaaatgaacg
     3241 gcaaatggta cctgttcact gactcccgcg gatcaaaaat gacgattgac ggcatttcgt
     3301 ctaacgatat ttacatgctt ggttatgttt ctaattcttt aactggccca tacaagccgc
     3361 tgaacaaaac tggccttgtg ttaaaaatgg atcttgatcc taacgatgta acctttactt
     3421 actcacactt cgctgtacct caagcgaaag gaaacaatgt cgtggtgatt acaagctata
     3481 tgacaaacag aggattctac gcagacaaac aatcaacgtt tgcgccaagc ttcctgctga
     3541 acatcaaagg caagaaaaca tctgttgtca aagacagcat ccttgaacaa ggacaattaa
     3601 cagttaacaa ataaaaacgc aaaagaaaat gccgatggcc gcggcgttgt gacaatttac
     3661 cgaacaactc cgcggccggg aagccgatct cggcttgaac gaattgttag gtggcggtac
     3721 ttgggtcgat atcaaagtgc atcacttctt cccgtatgcc caactttgta tagagagcca
     3781 ctgcgggatc gtcaccgtaa tctgcttgca cgtagatcac ataagcacca agcgcgttgg
     3841 cctcatgctt gaggagattg atgagcgcgg tggcaatgcc ctgcctccgg tgctcgccgg
     3901 agactgcgag atcatagata tagatctcac tacgcggctg ctcaaacctg ggcagaacgt
     3961 aagccgcgag agcgccaaca accgcttctt ggtcgaaggc agcaagcgcg atgaatgtct
     4021 tactacggag caagttcccg aggtaatcgg agtccggctg atgttgggag taggtggcta
     4081 cgtctccgaa ctcactaccg aaaagatcaa gagcagcccg catggatttg acttggtcag
     4141 ggccgagcct acatgtgcga atgatgccca tacttgagcc acctaacttt gttttagggc
     4201 gactgccctg ctgcgtaaca tcgttgctgc tgcgtaacat cgttgctgct ccataacatg
     4261 aaacatcgac ccacggcgta acgcgcttgc tgcttggatg cccgaggcat agactgtaca
     4321 aaaaaacagt cataacaagc catgaaaacc gccactgcgc cgttaccacc gctgcgttcg
     4381 gtcaaggttc tggaccagtt gcgtgagcgc atacgctact tgcattacag tttacgaacc
     4441 gaacaggctt atgtcaactg ggttcgtgcc ttcatccgtt tccacggtgt gcgtcacccg
     4501 gcaaccttgg gcagcagcga agtcgaggca tttctgtcct ggctggcgaa cgagcgcaag
     4561 gtttcggtct ccacgcatcg tcaggcattg gcggccaann nnnnnnnnnn nnnnnnnnnn
     4621 nnnnnnnnnn nnnnnnnnnn nnnnnnnnnn nnnnnnnnnn nnnnnnnnnn nnnnnnnnnn
     4681 nnnnnnnnnn nnnnnnnnnn nnnnnnnnnn nnnnnnnnnn nnnnnnnnnn nnnnnnnnnn
     4741 nnnnnnnnnn nnnnnnnnnn nnnnnnnnnn nnnnnnnnag atgcgggcac tcatcagcga
     4801 tctgcacgag gaggaaggca acacgatact gatgatcaca catcatcccg atgacgtgag
     4861 ggcgctcgcc gacagcgttc tttttctcga ccggggccgg attgtcgccc atgatgaagt
     4921 cgatcggttc ctcgggcgcc gcgacatcgc tgcgatcaac cggttcctcg gcaacgaagg
     4981 atgacatatt gttcgcggcg gccgatccga cgccgggcga actaaattcg ccggacgcca
     5041 caatttgacc gccgcgccgt gcgaggcgcg ggagacacca gcgggtatct cgcaaaattc
     5101 gcgcatccgt tgctgcgata ccacggggca actatttcta ctggggtcgg ctaggcaggc
     5161 ggcgctgaaa tcggatacag cagaatcctg gctgaaacac ccgcgccggt gcaccgcatc
     5221 cggctgaaaa agtaggactt ttcgccgatt gcgatgaatg gcttcgagcc gcgggtcgcg
     5281 ccggcggatg gggacgggct gaggcatgat aaggcaggca gtcatgaatg gctggtttgg
     5341 atccatcaat gcgatgcaga tcacatcgac cgtcagaccc ggcgacaagg tgaagatcat
     5401 ttcggagtga ggcggcgcag gggctgcctc tcatcggact cgcggtgccg tttcgcctct
     5461 tactgcatgt ttcctttaat cgtatccgat taaaggacaa aaacatgcag cagatcaaag
     5521 tgctacagcg acctttgcgc gtctgataag acgagcggcg ctgtagtcgc tcaatggaga
     5581 actggcgagc ccaaggctcg tcccttcgcc ccgctcgcgg ggagaaggtg ccggcatgcg
     5641 gatgaggggc aaatgacctc gcgaagcctt acgcttcaat gcatcgacgc cgtcagcgcc
     5701 ggcgccttgg cggtgagcgc cgcacgaagt ttttcgagtg cgcgcgtctc gatctgccgc
     5761 acgcgctcct tcgatattcc aagcgcgacg ccgagctcct ccagcgtggc gccatcctcc
     5821 gtcaggcggc gggcgcgaat gatcttcatt tcacgctcgc tgagctctcc gagcgcgacc
     5881 tgcagccatc ggcgggcgcg ctcgccgtcg atcagatcgc tcacctgctc gtcgggcaga
     5941 ggactagttc tagagcggcc gccaccgcgg tggagctcca gcttttgttc cctttagtga
     6001 gggttaattt cgagcttggc gtaatcatgg tcatagctgt ttcctgtgtg aaattgttat
     6061 ccgctcacaa ttccacacaa catacgagcc ggaagcataa agtgtaaagc ctggggtgcc
     6121 taatgagtga gctaactcac attaattgcg ttgcgctcac tgcccgcttt ccagtcggga
     6181 aacctgtcgt gccag
//
