# Supplementary material for: A protease and a lipoprotein jointly modulate the conserved ExoR-ExoS-ChvI signaling pathway critical in Sinorhizobium meliloti for symbiosis with legume hosts
Source: PLoS Genet. 2023 Oct 23;19(10):e1010776. doi: 10.1371/journal.pgen.1010776 (PMC10659215; doi:10.1371/journal.pgen.1010776)
Supplement: S1 File — (ZIP) [file pgen.1010776.s020.zip › S1_File/pJC454.txt]

LOCUS       pJC454                  6268 bp    DNA     circular SYN 09-AUG-2022
DEFINITION  pJQ200SK-del_SMc00067
ACCESSION   pJC454
KEYWORDS    .
SOURCE      Unknown.
  ORGANISM  Unknown
            Unclassified.
REFERENCE   1  (bases 1 to 6268)
  AUTHORS   Self
  JOURNAL   Unpublished.
COMMENT     SECID/File created by SciEd Central, Scientific & Educational Software
COMMENT     SECNOTES|region 5' of SMc00067 amplified with primers SMc00067 -578
            F SphI and SMc00067 31R XhoI, digested with SphI and XhoI;
            region 3' of SMc00067 amplified with primers SMc00067 393F XhoI and 
            SMc00067 +603R SpeI, digested with XhoI and SpeI;
            triple ligation of digested fragments into pJQ200SK cut with SphI 
            and SpeI;
            SMc00067 -578F SphI
            CTAGCATGCACTGGTGCTGGCGATGGAAC
            SMc00067 31R XhoI
            ATACTCGAGACAGCCGGCGAGGGCTACAC
            SMc00067 393F XhoI
            GATCTCGAGTGGACGCCGCTCACCTGAG
            SMc00067 +603R SpeI
            CGAACTAGTGGCCTTCGCGATCAGGATGT
FEATURES             Location/Qualifiers
     CDS             2190..3614
                     /gene="sacB"
                     /SECDrawAs="Gene"
     CDS             complement (3707..4333)
                     /gene="GmR"
                     /SECDrawAs="Gene"
     CDS             4779..5144
                     /gene="'feuQ"
                     /product="PROBABLE SENSOR HISTIDINE KINASE PROTEIN"
                     /SECDrawAs="Gene"
     CDS             5356..5388
                     /gene="lppA'"
                     /product="PROBABLE OUTER-MEMBRANNE LIPOPROTEIN"
                     /SECDrawAs="Gene"
     CDS             5398..5412
                     /gene="'SMc00067"
                     /product="outer-membranne lipoprotein"
                     /SECDrawAs="Gene"
     CDS             5587..6015
                     /gene="cycH'"
                     /product="cytochrome C-type biogenesis transmembrane protein"
                     /SECDrawAs="Gene"
     CDS             6019..6268
                     /gene="'lacZa"
                     /product="PvuII fragment from pBluescriptIIKS"
                     /SECDrawAs="Gene"
ORIGIN      
        1 gggaattaat tctgtccctc ctgttcagct actgacgggg tggtgcgtaa cggcaaaagc
       61 accgccggac atcagcgcta gcggagtgta tactggctta ctatgttggc actgatgagg
      121 gtgtcagtga agtgcttcat gtggcaggag aaaaaaggct gcaccggtgc gtcagcagaa
      181 tatgtgatac aggatatatt ccgcttcctc gctcactgac tcgctacgct cggtcgttcg
      241 actgcggcga gcggaaatgg cttacgaacg gggcggagat ttcctggaag atgccaggaa
      301 gatacttaac agggaagtga gagggccgcg gcaaagccgt ttttccatag gctccgcccc
      361 cctgacaagc atcacgaaat ctgacgctca aatcagtggt ggcgaaaccc gacaggacta
      421 taaagatacc aggcgtttcc cctggcggct ccctcgtgcg ctctcctgtt cctgcctttc
      481 ggtttaccgg tgtcattccg ctgttatggc cgcgtttgtc tcattccacg cctgacactc
      541 agttccgggt aggcagttcg ctccaagctg gactgtatgc acgaaccccc cgttcagttc
      601 gaccgctgcg ccttatccgg taactatcgt cttgagtcca acccggaaag acatgcaaaa
      661 gcaccactgg cagcagccac tggtaattga tttagaggag ttagtcttga agtcatgcgc
      721 cggttaaggc taaactgaaa ggacaagttt tggtgactgc gctcctccaa gccagttacc
      781 tcggttcaaa gagttggtag ctcagagaac cttcgaaaac cgccctgcaa ggcggttttt
      841 tcgttttcag agcaagagat tacgcgcaga ccaaaacgat ctcaagaaga tcatcttatt
      901 aatcagataa aatatttcta gctagagtcg atcttcgcca gcagggcagg atcgtggcat
      961 caccgaaccg cgccgtgccg ctcgtcggtg agccagagtt tcagcaggcc gcccaggggg
     1021 aggtcgccat tgatgcgggc cagctcgcgg acgtgctcat agtccacgac gcccgtgatt
     1081 ttgtagccct ggccgacgcg acaggtaggc cgacagctca tgccggccgc cgccgccttt
     1141 tcctcaatcg ctcttcgttc gtctggaagg cagtacacct tgataggtgg gctgcccttc
     1201 ctggttggct tggtttcatc agccatccgc ttgccctcat ctgttacgcc ggcggtagcc
     1261 ggccagcctc gcagagcagg attcccgttg agcaccgcca ggtgcgaata agggacagtg
     1321 aagaaggaac acccgctcgc gggtgggcct acttcaccta tcctgcccgg ctgacgccgt
     1381 tggatacacc aaggaaagtc tacgcgaacc ctttggcaaa atcctgtata tcgtgcgaaa
     1441 aaggatggat ataccgaaaa aatcgctata atgaccccga agcagggtta tgcagcggaa
     1501 aagcgctgct tccctgctgt tttgtggaat atctaccgac tggaaacagg caaatgcagg
     1561 aaattactga actgagggga caggcgagag acgatgccaa agagctacac cgacgagctg
     1621 gccgagtggg ttgaatcccg cgcggccaag aagcgccggc gtgatgaggc tgcggttgcg
     1681 ttcctggcgg tgagggcgga tgtcgatcga ctctagctag aggatcgatc ctttttaacc
     1741 catcacatat acctgccgtt cactattatt tagtgaaatg agatattatg atattttctg
     1801 aattgtgatt aaaaaggcaa ctttatgccc atgcaacaga aactataaaa aatacagaga
     1861 atgaaaagaa acagatagat tttttagttc tttaggcccg tagtctgcaa atccttttat
     1921 gattttctat caaacaaaag aggaaaatag accagttgca atccaaacga gagtctaata
     1981 gaatgaggtc gaaaagtaaa tcgcgcgggt ttgttactga taaagcaggc aagacctaaa
     2041 atgtgtaaag ggcaaagtgt atactttggc gtcacccctt acatatttta ggtctttttt
     2101 tattgtgcgt aactaacttg ccatcttcaa acaggagggc tggaagaagc agaccgctaa
     2161 cacagtacat aaaaaaggag acatgaacga tgaacatcaa aaagtttgca aaacaagcaa
     2221 cagtattaac ctttactacc gcactgctgg caggaggcgc aactcaagcg tttgcgaaag
     2281 aaacgaacca aaagccatat aaggaaacat acggcatttc ccatattaca cgccatgata
     2341 tgctgcaaat ccctgaacag caaaaaaatg aaaaatatca agttcctgaa ttcgattcgt
     2401 ccacaattaa aaatatctct tctgcaaaag gcctggacgt ttgggacagc tggccattac
     2461 aaaacgctga cggcactgtc gcaaactatc gcggctacca catcgtcttt gcattagccg
     2521 gagatcctaa aaatgcggat gacacatcga tttacatgtt ctatcaaaaa gtcggcgaaa
     2581 cttctattga cagctggaaa aacgctggcc gcgtctttaa agacagcgac aaattcgatg
     2641 caaatgattc tatcctaaaa gaccaaacac aagaatggtc aggttcagcc acatttacat
     2701 ctgacggaaa aatccgttta ttctacactg atttctccgg taaacattac ggcaaacaaa
     2761 cactgacaac tgcacaagtt aacgtatcag catcagacag ctctttgaac atcaacggtg
     2821 tagaggatta taaatcaatc tttgacggtg acggaaaaac gtatcaaaat gtacagcagt
     2881 tcatcgatga aggcaactac agctcaggcg acaaccatac gctgagagat cctcactacg
     2941 tagaagataa aggccacaaa tacttagtat ttgaagcaaa cactggaact gaagatggct
     3001 accaaggcga agaatcttta tttaacaaag catactatgg caaaagcaca tcattcttcc
     3061 gtcaagaaag tcaaaaactt ctgcaaagcg ataaaaaacg cacggctgag ttagcaaacg
     3121 gcgctctcgg tatgattgag ctaaacgatg attacacact gaaaaaagtg atgaaaccgc
     3181 tgattgcatc taacacagta acagatgaaa ttgaacgcgc gaacgtcttt aaaatgaacg
     3241 gcaaatggta cctgttcact gactcccgcg gatcaaaaat gacgattgac ggcatttcgt
     3301 ctaacgatat ttacatgctt ggttatgttt ctaattcttt aactggccca tacaagccgc
     3361 tgaacaaaac tggccttgtg ttaaaaatgg atcttgatcc taacgatgta acctttactt
     3421 actcacactt cgctgtacct caagcgaaag gaaacaatgt cgtggtgatt acaagctata
     3481 tgacaaacag aggattctac gcagacaaac aatcaacgtt tgcgccaagc ttcctgctga
     3541 acatcaaagg caagaaaaca tctgttgtca aagacagcat ccttgaacaa ggacaattaa
     3601 cagttaacaa ataaaaacgc aaaagaaaat gccgatggcc gcggcgttgt gacaatttac
     3661 cgaacaactc cgcggccggg aagccgatct cggcttgaac gaattgttag gtggcggtac
     3721 ttgggtcgat atcaaagtgc atcacttctt cccgtatgcc caactttgta tagagagcca
     3781 ctgcgggatc gtcaccgtaa tctgcttgca cgtagatcac ataagcacca agcgcgttgg
     3841 cctcatgctt gaggagattg atgagcgcgg tggcaatgcc ctgcctccgg tgctcgccgg
     3901 agactgcgag atcatagata tagatctcac tacgcggctg ctcaaacctg ggcagaacgt
     3961 aagccgcgag agcgccaaca accgcttctt ggtcgaaggc agcaagcgcg atgaatgtct
     4021 tactacggag caagttcccg aggtaatcgg agtccggctg atgttgggag taggtggcta
     4081 cgtctccgaa ctcactaccg aaaagatcaa gagcagcccg catggatttg acttggtcag
     4141 ggccgagcct acatgtgcga atgatgccca tacttgagcc acctaacttt gttttagggc
     4201 gactgccctg ctgcgtaaca tcgttgctgc tgcgtaacat cgttgctgct ccataacatg
     4261 aaacatcgac ccacggcgta acgcgcttgc tgcttggatg cccgaggcat agactgtaca
     4321 aaaaaacagt cataacaagc catgaaaacc gccactgcgc cgttaccacc gctgcgttcg
     4381 gtcaaggttc tggaccagtt gcgtgagcgc atacgctact tgcattacag tttacgaacc
     4441 gaacaggctt atgtcaactg ggttcgtgcc ttcatccgtt tccacggtgt gcgtcacccg
     4501 gcaaccttgg gcagcagcga agtcgaggca tttctgtcct ggctggcgaa cgagcgcaag
     4561 gtttcggtct ccacgcatcg tcaggcattg gcggccaann nnnnnnnnnn nnnnnnnnnn
     4621 nnnnnnnnnn nnnnnnnnnn nnnnnnnnnn nnnnnnnnnn nnnnnnnnnn nnnnnnnnnn
     4681 nnnnnnnnnn nnnnnnnnnn nnnnnnnnnn nnnnnnnnnn nnnnnnnnnn nnnnnnnnnn
     4741 nnnnnnnnnn nnnnnnnnnn nnnnnnnnnn nnnnnnnact ggtgctggcg atggaacagc
     4801 aggacgtcga ggaaacggtc ggcaacttgc tggaaaacgc cgcccgttac gcgcatgatc
     4861 ggatctcgct gaatgtcgag ccggcccctg aagatgcgcg cgaaagggag ccgggccgcc
     4921 agtggatcgt gctccagatc gacgacgacg gaccggggct cgaccccgat cagatcgcgg
     4981 tggcgatgaa gcgcggcaag cggctcgacg agagcaagcc cggaaccggg ctcggtcttt
     5041 cgatcgtaag cgagatcgtg ggtgaatatc agggaagtgt ggagctcagc cgtcgcgatg
     5101 ttggaggatt gcgggccacg ctcgtactgc cggccgcagt ctaagcgcca accggatagg
     5161 accgatgcgg gacgatcgtg atccggcggt cacacccgga cctgaaaatg ccggcgctga
     5221 cggcaggcgg ttgcctcgac cctcaggtgg tgcaaaaaga actcgactgg cgaccgacaa
     5281 gaggaatgag tagcgcgtat catgaggaat tacgcagaaa tgacgcgagc cttcgcttca
     5341 cgcggtagga tcgcggtggt ggcttcgggt gtagccctcg ccggctgtct cgagtggacg
     5401 ccgctcacct gagcggcacc gccctcgcat atcgcgaacc gtgtaaggtg ttgaatcgcg
     5461 gccggtttgc tttgggcgag cggattcctc gcgcgcggcg gcacttcttg cggcgaaacg
     5521 cctcaaatat acgtcattgc cggttttcga gttggaatga catggccctc atagtattcc
     5581 ccaaacatgt tgttctggat cctcgtcgcc attctgacgg cggctgtcgc agccgtgctt
     5641 cttctgccgc tcatgcgggc ggcagagccg ttaccgtctc gccatagtca cgacatcgaa
     5701 gtctatcgcg atcagctcgg tgagctggcg cgggaccggg aggccggtct gatcggaagc
     5761 gaggaagccg agctggccag ggccgagatc gcccgccgca tgctttcagc cagtgccgcg
     5821 gatcaggctg tggcggagcg cacgccgaag cggcttctat ccaaccgcct ggcgcaggct
     5881 ttcattttcc tctgtcttcc ggctgtcggc ctttgtctct atttgacgac cgggagcccc
     5941 ggcgtgccgg cgcagccgct cgcggcccgc cttgccgacc ccggcgacga cgtcaacatc
     6001 ctgatcgcga aggccactag ttctagagcg gccgccaccg cggtggagct ccagcttttg
     6061 ttccctttag tgagggttaa tttcgagctt ggcgtaatca tggtcatagc tgtttcctgt
     6121 gtgaaattgt tatccgctca caattccaca caacatacga gccggaagca taaagtgtaa
     6181 agcctggggt gcctaatgag tgagctaact cacattaatt gcgttgcgct cactgcccgc
     6241 tttccagtcg ggaaacctgt cgtgccag
//
