# Supplementary material for: A protease and a lipoprotein jointly modulate the conserved ExoR-ExoS-ChvI signaling pathway critical in Sinorhizobium meliloti for symbiosis with legume hosts
Source: PLoS Genet. 2023 Oct 23;19(10):e1010776. doi: 10.1371/journal.pgen.1010776 (PMC10659215; doi:10.1371/journal.pgen.1010776)
Supplement: S1 File — (ZIP) [file pgen.1010776.s020.zip › S1_File/pJC540.txt]

LOCUS       pJC540                  7191 bp    DNA     circular SYN 09-AUG-2022
DEFINITION  pVO155-PexoR (region upstream of SMc02078)
ACCESSION   pJC540
KEYWORDS    .
SOURCE      Unknown.
  ORGANISM  Unknown
            Unclassified.
REFERENCE   1  (bases 1 to 7191)
  AUTHORS   Self
  JOURNAL   Unpublished.
COMMENT     SECID/File created by SciEd Central, Scientific & Educational Software
COMMENT     SECNOTES|insert amplified with primers SMc02078 -559F BamHI and SMc0
            2078 42R XbaI, digested with BamHI and XbaI, and inserted into the 
            same sites of pVO155;
            SMc02078 -559f BamHI
            AATGGATCCGGCACAGGCGTTTCCTATAC 
            SMc02078 42R XbaI
            CTATCTAGACAAGCACCGCAACCCTAAGC 
FEATURES             Location/Qualifiers
     CDS             31..58
                     /gene="trp T"
                     /product="trp terminator"
                     /SECDrawAs="Gene"
     CDS             96..284
                     /gene="'PUTATIVE"
                     /product="PUTATIVE OUTER MEMBRANE PROTEIN"
                     /SECDrawAs="Gene"
     CDS             655..697
                     /gene="exoR'"
                     /product="EXOPOLYSACCHARIDE BIOSYNTHESIS REGULATORY PROTEIN"
                     /SECDrawAs="Gene"
     CDS             715..2526
                     /gene="uidA"
                     /product="GUS"
                     /SECDrawAs="Gene"
     CDS             2946..3740
                     /gene="neo"
                     /product="neomycin resistance"
                     /SECDrawAs="Gene"
     misc_feature    5055..5357
                     /gene="oriT"
                     /SECDrawAs="Region"
     CDS             5517..6377
                     /gene="bla"
                     /product="ampicillin resistance"
                     /SECDrawAs="Gene"
ORIGIN      
        1 aagcttgcat gcctgcaggt cgagatcccc agcccgccta atgagcgggc ttttttttgg
       61 tcgacaccgg tcacgtgcct aggactagtg gatccggcac aggcgtttcc tatacgccga
      121 ccgaaaatgt ggaaatccgt ctcgccggtg tcgtcggtat cctgaccagc ggcagttccg
      181 gtccggttga tttcgaagga caaacgattg gcggtgacgt ctcctacgac tttggcaatg
      241 acttcgtcgg ggcgatctca acttctctga aggtcaggtt ctgacctctc ggcaattact
      301 ccaaaaggcc cggtctcccc gggccttttt tgtatctggt aaccacgctt ataagcggtt
      361 gtgaatgtga cgattcagca acacatttcc tgctacggtt tgctactatc cggaccgggt
      421 cgattatgtc catttcccgc cacaaaatga gagcagcgat atagggacga aggctagtcg
      481 agttccatgc ccgcgttgag gtgaagtgag tttgtgtgcc gtcatgatat tccctagcaa
      541 ttggcctcag gcacgcagcc ggagcaccgg tgggcgcagg agccagtgcg tacagcatct
      601 tcgcgacggt gatggggtcg gcgtggccgg ctcgaacgaa agaaactgat tgttatgcgc
      661 gcgggtgaat tgaagtcgct tagggttgcg gtgcttgtct agaggatctc gaccatggtc
      721 cgtcctgtag aaaccccaac ccgtgaaatc aaaaaactcg acggcctgtg ggcattcagt
      781 ctggatcgcg aaaactgtgg aattgatcag cgttggtggg aaagcgcgtt acaagaaagc
      841 cgggcaattg ctgtgccagg cagttttaac gatcagttcg ccgatgcaga tattcgtaat
      901 tatgcgggca acgtctggta tcagcgcgaa gtctttatac cgaaaggttg ggcaggccag
      961 cgtatcgtgc tgcgtttcga tgcggtcact cattacggca aagtgtgggt caataatcag
     1021 gaagtgatgg agcatcaggg cggctatacg ccatttgaag ccgatgtcac gccgtatgtt
     1081 attgccggga aaagtgtacg tatcaccgtt tgtgtgaaca acgaactgaa ctggcagact
     1141 atcccgccgg gaatggtgat taccgacgaa aacggcaaga aaaagcagtc ttacttccat
     1201 gatttcttta actatgccgg aatccatcgc agcgtaatgc tctacaccac gccgaacacc
     1261 tgggtggacg atatcaccgt ggtgacgcat gtcgcgcaag actgtaacca cgcgtctgtt
     1321 gactggcagg tggtggccaa tggtgatgtc agcgttgaac tgcgtgatgc ggatcaacag
     1381 gtggttgcaa ctggacaagg cactagcggg actttgcaag tggtgaatcc gcacctctgg
     1441 caaccgggtg aaggttatct ctatgaactg tgcgtcacag ccaaaagcca gacagagtgt
     1501 gatatctacc cgcttcgcgt cggcatccgg tcagtggcag tgaagggcca acagttcctg
     1561 attaaccaca aaccgttcta ctttactggc tttggtcgtc atgaagatgc ggacttacgt
     1621 ggcaaaggat tcgataacgt gctgatggtg cacgaccacg cattaatgga ctggattggg
     1681 gccaactcct accgtacctc gcattaccct tacgctgaag agatgctcga ctgggcagat
     1741 gaacatggca tcgtggtgat tgatgaaact gctgctgtcg gctttaacct ctctttaggc
     1801 attggtttcg aagcgggcaa caagccgaaa gaactgtaca gcgaagaggc agtcaacggg
     1861 gaaactcagc aagcgcactt acaggcgatt aaagagctga tagcgcgtga caaaaaccac
     1921 ccaagcgtgg tgatgtggag tattgccaac gaaccggata cccgtccgca aggtgcacgg
     1981 gaatatttcg cgccactggc ggaagcaacg cgtaaactcg acccgacgcg tccgatcacc
     2041 tgcgtcaatg taatgttctg cgacgctcac accgatacca tcagcgatct ctttgatgtg
     2101 ctgtgcctga accgttatta cggatggtat gtccaaagcg gcgatttgga aacggcagag
     2161 aaggtactgg aaaaagaact tctggcctgg caggagaaac tgcatcagcc gattatcatc
     2221 accgaatacg gcgtggatac gttagccggg ctgcactcaa tgtacaccga catgtggagt
     2281 gaagagtatc agtgtgcatg gctggatatg tatcaccgcg tctttgatcg cgtcagcgcc
     2341 gtcgtcggtg aacaggtatg gaatttcgcc gattttgcga cctcgcaagg catattgcgc
     2401 gttggcggta acaagaaagg gatcttcact cgcgaccgca aaccgaagtc ggcggctttt
     2461 ctgctgcaaa aacgctggac tggcatgaac ttcggtgaaa aaccgcagca gggaggcaaa
     2521 caatgaatca acaactctcc tggcgcacca tcgtcggcta cagcctcggt ggggaattcg
     2581 atatcaagct agcttcacgc tgccgcaagc actcagggcg caagggctgc taaaggaagc
     2641 ggaacacgta gaaagccagt ccgcagaaac ggtgctgacc ccggatgaat gtcagctact
     2701 gggctatctg gacaagggaa aacgcaagcg caaagagaaa gcaggtagct tgcagtgggc
     2761 ttacatggcg atagctagac tgggcggttt tatggacagc aagcgaaccg gaattgccag
     2821 ctggggcgcc ctctggtaag gttgggaagc cctgcaaagt aaactggatg gctttcttgc
     2881 cgccaaggat ctgatggcgc aggggatcaa gatctgatca agagacagga tgaggatcgt
     2941 ttcgcatgat tgaacaagat ggattgcacg caggttctcc ggccgcttgg gtggagaggc
     3001 tattcggcta tgactgggca caacagacaa tcggctgctc tgatgccgcc gtgttccggc
     3061 tgtcagcgca ggggcgcccg gttctttttg tcaagaccga cctgtccggt gccctgaatg
     3121 aactgcagga cgaggcagcg cggctatcgt ggctggccac gacgggcgtt ccttgcgcag
     3181 ctgtgctcga cgttgtcact gaagcgggaa gggactggct gctattgggc gaagtgccgg
     3241 ggcaggatct cctgtcatct caccttgctc ctgccgagaa agtatccatc atggctgatg
     3301 caatgcggcg gctgcatacg cttgatccgg ctacctgccc attcgaccac caagcgaaac
     3361 atcgcatcga gcgagcacgt actcggatgg aagccggtct tgtcgatcag gatgatctgg
     3421 acgaagagca tcaggggctc gcgccagccg aactgttcgc caggctcaag gcgcgcatgc
     3481 ccgacggcga ggatctcgtc gtgacccatg gcgatgcctg cttgccgaat atcatggtgg
     3541 aaaatggccg cttttctgga ttcatcgact gtggccggct gggtgtggcg gaccgctatc
     3601 aggacatagc gttggctacc cgtgatattg ctgaagagct tggcggcgaa tgggctgacc
     3661 gcttcctcgt gctttacggt atcgccgctc ccgattcgca gcgcatcgcc ttctatcgcc
     3721 ttcttgacga gttcttctga gcgggactct ggggttcgaa atgaccgacc aagcgacgcc
     3781 caacctgcca tcacgagatt tcgattccac cgccgccttc tatgaaaggt tgggcttcgg
     3841 aatcgttttc cgggacgccg gctggatgat cctccagcgc ggggatctca tgctggagtt
     3901 cttcgcccac cccgggctcg atcccctcgc gagttggttc agctgctgcc tgaggctgga
     3961 cgacctcgcg gagttctacc ggcagtgcaa atccgtcggc atccaggaaa ccagcagcgg
     4021 ctatccgcgc atccatgccc ccgaactgca ggagtgggga ggcacgatgg ccgctttggt
     4081 cgagatcccc gggtaccgag ctcgaattca ctggccgtcg ttttacaacg tcgtgactgg
     4141 gaaaaccctg gcgttaccca acttaatcgc cttgcagcac atcccccttt cgccagctgg
     4201 cgtaatagcg aagaggcccg caccgatcgc ccttcccaac agttgcgcag cctgaatggc
     4261 gaatggcgcc tgatgcggta ttttctcctt acgcatctgt gcggtatttc acaccgcata
     4321 nnnnnnnnnn nnnnnnnnnn nnnnnnnnnn nnnnnnnnnn nnnnnnnnnn nnnnnnnnnn
     4381 nnnnnnnnnn nnnnnnnnnn nnnnnnnnnn nnnnnnnnnn nnnnnnnnnn nnnnnnnnnn
     4441 nnnnnnnnnn nnnnnnnnnn nncnnnnnnn nnnnnnnnnn nnnnnnnnnn nnnnnnnnnn
     4501 nnnnnnnnnn nnnnnnnnnn nnnnnnnnnn nnnnnnnnnn nnnnnnnnnn nnnnnnnnnn
     4561 nnnnnnnnnn nnnnnnnnnn nnnnnnnnnn nnnnnnnnnn nnnncctttg acgttggagt
     4621 ccacgttctt tnnnnnnnnn nnnnnnnnnn nnnnnnnnnn nnnnnnnnac cctatctcgg
     4681 gctattcttt tgatttataa gggattttgc cgatttcggc ctattggtta aaaaatgagc
     4741 tgatttaaca aaaatttaac gcgaatttta acaaaatatt aacgtttaca attttatggt
     4801 gcactctcag tacaatctgc tctgatgccg catagttaag ccagccccga cacccgccaa
     4861 cacccgctga cgcgccctga cgggcttgtc tgctcccggc atccgcttac agacaagctg
     4921 tgaccgtctc cgggagctgc atgtgtcaga ggttttcacc gtcatcaccg aaacgcgcga
     4981 gacgaaaggg cctcgtgata cgcctatttt tataggttaa tgtcatgata ataatggttt
     5041 cttagctcga attctgatag gtgggctgcc cttcctggtt ggcttggttt catcagccat
     5101 ccgcttgccc tcatctgtta cgccggcggt agccggccag cctcgcagag caggattccc
     5161 gttgagcacc gccaggtgcg aataagggac agtgaagaag gaacacccgc tcgcgggtgg
     5221 gcctacttca cctatcctgc ccggctgacg ccgttggata caccaaggaa agtctacacg
     5281 aaccctttgg caaaatcctg tatatcgtgc gaaaaaggat ggatataccg aaaaaatcgc
     5341 tataatgacc ccgaagcagg gttatgcagc ggaaaagaat tcgagcaggt ggcacttttc
     5401 ggggaaatgt gcgcggaacc cctatttgtt tatttttcta aatacattca aatatgtatc
     5461 cgctcatgag acaataaccc tgataaatgc ttcaataata ttgaaaaagg aagagtatga
     5521 gtattcaaca tttccgtgtc gcccttattc ccttttttgc ggcattttgc cttcctgttt
     5581 ttgctcaccc agaaacgctg gtgaaagtaa aagatgctga agatcagttg ggtgcacgag
     5641 tgggttacat cgaactggat ctcaacagcg gtaagatcct tgagagtttt cgccccgaag
     5701 aacgttttcc aatgatgagc acttttaaag ttctgctatg tggcgcggta ttatcccgta
     5761 ttgacgccgg gcaagagcaa ctcggtcgcc gcatacacta ttctcagaat gacttggttg
     5821 agtactcacc agtcacagaa aagcatctta cggatggcat gacagtaaga gaattatgca
     5881 gtgctgccat aaccatgagt gataacactg cggccaactt acttctgaca acgatcggag
     5941 gaccgaagga gctaaccgct tttttgcaca acatggggga tcatgtaact cgccttgatc
     6001 gttgggaacc ggagctgaat gaagccatac caaacgacga gcgtgacacc acgatgcctg
     6061 tagcaatggc aacaacgttg cgcaaactat taactggcga actacttact ctagcttccc
     6121 ggcaacaatt aatagactgg atggaggcgg ataaagttgc aggaccactt ctgcgctcgg
     6181 cccttccggc tggctggttt attgctgata aatctggagc cggtgagcgt gggtctcgcg
     6241 gtatcattgc agcactgggg ccagatggta agccctcccg tatcgtagtt atctacacga
     6301 cggggagtca ggcaactatg gatgaacgaa atagacagat cgctgagata ggtgcctcac
     6361 tgattaagca ttggtaactg tcagaccaag tttactcata tatactttag attgatttaa
     6421 aacttcattt ttaatttaaa aggatctagg tgaagatcct ttttgataat ctcatgacca
     6481 aaatccctta acgtgagttt tcgttccact gagcgtcaga ccccgtagaa aagatcaaag
     6541 gatcttcttg agatcctttt tttctgcgcg taatctgctg cttgcaaaca aaaaaaccac
     6601 cgctaccagc ggtggtttgt ttgccggatc aagagctacc aactcttttt ccgaaggtaa
     6661 ctggcttcag cagagcgcag ataccaaata ctgtccttct agtgtagccg tagttaggcc
     6721 accacttcaa gaactctgta gcaccgccta catacctcgc tctgctaatc ctgttaccag
     6781 tggctgctgc cagtggcgat aagtcgtgtc ttaccgggtt ggactcaaga cgatagttac
     6841 cggataaggc gcagcggtcg ggctgaacgg ggggttcgtg cacacagccc agcttggagc
     6901 gaacgaccta caccgaactg agatacctac agcgtgagct atgagaaagc gccacgcttc
     6961 ccgaagggag aaaggcggac aggtatccgg taagcggcag ggtcggaaca ggagagcgca
     7021 cgagggagct tccaggggga aacgcctggt atctttatag tcctgtcggg tttcgccacc
     7081 tctgacttga gcgtcgattt ttgtgatgct cgtcaggggg gcggagccta tggaaaaacg
     7141 ccagcaacgc ggccttttta cggttcctgg ccttttgctg gccttttgct c
//
