# Supplementary material for: A protease and a lipoprotein jointly modulate the conserved ExoR-ExoS-ChvI signaling pathway critical in Sinorhizobium meliloti for symbiosis with legume hosts
Source: PLoS Genet. 2023 Oct 23;19(10):e1010776. doi: 10.1371/journal.pgen.1010776 (PMC10659215; doi:10.1371/journal.pgen.1010776)
Supplement: S1 File — (ZIP) [file pgen.1010776.s020.zip › S1_File/pJC610.txt]

LOCUS       pJC610                  6063 bp    DNA     circular SYN 09-AUG-2022
DEFINITION  pJQ200sk-del_Smed_0632 (lppA)
ACCESSION   pJC610
KEYWORDS    .
SOURCE      Unknown.
  ORGANISM  Unknown
            Unclassified.
REFERENCE   1  (bases 1 to 6063)
  AUTHORS   Self
  JOURNAL   Unpublished.
COMMENT     SECID/File created by SciEd Central, Scientific & Educational Software
COMMENT     SECNOTES|5' region amplified with primers Smed_0632 5' -510F SphI 
            and Smed_0632 5' 6R XhoI, digested with SphI and XhoI;
            3' region amplified with primers Smed_0632 3' 427F XhoI and Smed_0632
            3' +490R SpeI, digested with XhoI and SpeI;
            triple ligation of digested fragments into pJQ200SK cut with SphI 
            and SpeI;
            Smed_0632 5' -510F SphI
            ATAGCATGCAAGACGCACGCGGGAAGGAGC
            Smed_0632 5' 6R XhoI
            GAACTCGAGCGTCATCTCTGCGTAATTCC
            Smed_0632 3' 427F XhoI
            ATACTCGAGAGCTGGACACCGCTCACCTG
            Smed_0632 3' +490R SpeI
            ATTACTAGTCGGGCCGCGAGTGGCTGTGC
FEATURES             Location/Qualifiers
     CDS             2190..3614
                     /gene="sacB"
                     /SECDrawAs="Gene"
     CDS             complement (3707..4333)
                     /gene="GmR"
                     /SECDrawAs="Gene"
     CDS             4780..5031
                     /gene="'integral"
                     /product="integral membrane sensor signal transduction histidine kinase"
                     /SECDrawAs="Gene"
     CDS             5288..5293
                     /gene="Smed_0632'"
                     /product="putative outer-membranne lipoprotein"
                     /SECDrawAs="Gene"
     CDS             5300..5320
                     /gene="'Smed_0632"
                     /product="putative outer-membranne lipoprotein"
                     /SECDrawAs="Gene"
     CDS             5428..5810
                     /gene="cytochrome'"
                     /product="cytochrome C-type biogenesis transmembrane protein"
                     /SECDrawAs="Gene"
     CDS             5814..6063
                     /gene="'lacZa"
                     /product="PvuII fragment from pBluescriptIIKS"
                     /SECDrawAs="Gene"
ORIGIN      
        1 gggaattaat tctgtccctc ctgttcagct actgacgggg tggtgcgtaa cggcaaaagc
       61 accgccggac atcagcgcta gcggagtgta tactggctta ctatgttggc actgatgagg
      121 gtgtcagtga agtgcttcat gtggcaggag aaaaaaggct gcaccggtgc gtcagcagaa
      181 tatgtgatac aggatatatt ccgcttcctc gctcactgac tcgctacgct cggtcgttcg
      241 actgcggcga gcggaaatgg cttacgaacg gggcggagat ttcctggaag atgccaggaa
      301 gatacttaac agggaagtga gagggccgcg gcaaagccgt ttttccatag gctccgcccc
      361 cctgacaagc atcacgaaat ctgacgctca aatcagtggt ggcgaaaccc gacaggacta
      421 taaagatacc aggcgtttcc cctggcggct ccctcgtgcg ctctcctgtt cctgcctttc
      481 ggtttaccgg tgtcattccg ctgttatggc cgcgtttgtc tcattccacg cctgacactc
      541 agttccgggt aggcagttcg ctccaagctg gactgtatgc acgaaccccc cgttcagttc
      601 gaccgctgcg ccttatccgg taactatcgt cttgagtcca acccggaaag acatgcaaaa
      661 gcaccactgg cagcagccac tggtaattga tttagaggag ttagtcttga agtcatgcgc
      721 cggttaaggc taaactgaaa ggacaagttt tggtgactgc gctcctccaa gccagttacc
      781 tcggttcaaa gagttggtag ctcagagaac cttcgaaaac cgccctgcaa ggcggttttt
      841 tcgttttcag agcaagagat tacgcgcaga ccaaaacgat ctcaagaaga tcatcttatt
      901 aatcagataa aatatttcta gctagagtcg atcttcgcca gcagggcagg atcgtggcat
      961 caccgaaccg cgccgtgccg ctcgtcggtg agccagagtt tcagcaggcc gcccaggggg
     1021 aggtcgccat tgatgcgggc cagctcgcgg acgtgctcat agtccacgac gcccgtgatt
     1081 ttgtagccct ggccgacgcg acaggtaggc cgacagctca tgccggccgc cgccgccttt
     1141 tcctcaatcg ctcttcgttc gtctggaagg cagtacacct tgataggtgg gctgcccttc
     1201 ctggttggct tggtttcatc agccatccgc ttgccctcat ctgttacgcc ggcggtagcc
     1261 ggccagcctc gcagagcagg attcccgttg agcaccgcca ggtgcgaata agggacagtg
     1321 aagaaggaac acccgctcgc gggtgggcct acttcaccta tcctgcccgg ctgacgccgt
     1381 tggatacacc aaggaaagtc tacgcgaacc ctttggcaaa atcctgtata tcgtgcgaaa
     1441 aaggatggat ataccgaaaa aatcgctata atgaccccga agcagggtta tgcagcggaa
     1501 aagcgctgct tccctgctgt tttgtggaat atctaccgac tggaaacagg caaatgcagg
     1561 aaattactga actgagggga caggcgagag acgatgccaa agagctacac cgacgagctg
     1621 gccgagtggg ttgaatcccg cgcggccaag aagcgccggc gtgatgaggc tgcggttgcg
     1681 ttcctggcgg tgagggcgga tgtcgatcga ctctagctag aggatcgatc ctttttaacc
     1741 catcacatat acctgccgtt cactattatt tagtgaaatg agatattatg atattttctg
     1801 aattgtgatt aaaaaggcaa ctttatgccc atgcaacaga aactataaaa aatacagaga
     1861 atgaaaagaa acagatagat tttttagttc tttaggcccg tagtctgcaa atccttttat
     1921 gattttctat caaacaaaag aggaaaatag accagttgca atccaaacga gagtctaata
     1981 gaatgaggtc gaaaagtaaa tcgcgcgggt ttgttactga taaagcaggc aagacctaaa
     2041 atgtgtaaag ggcaaagtgt atactttggc gtcacccctt acatatttta ggtctttttt
     2101 tattgtgcgt aactaacttg ccatcttcaa acaggagggc tggaagaagc agaccgctaa
     2161 cacagtacat aaaaaaggag acatgaacga tgaacatcaa aaagtttgca aaacaagcaa
     2221 cagtattaac ctttactacc gcactgctgg caggaggcgc aactcaagcg tttgcgaaag
     2281 aaacgaacca aaagccatat aaggaaacat acggcatttc ccatattaca cgccatgata
     2341 tgctgcaaat ccctgaacag caaaaaaatg aaaaatatca agttcctgaa ttcgattcgt
     2401 ccacaattaa aaatatctct tctgcaaaag gcctggacgt ttgggacagc tggccattac
     2461 aaaacgctga cggcactgtc gcaaactatc gcggctacca catcgtcttt gcattagccg
     2521 gagatcctaa aaatgcggat gacacatcga tttacatgtt ctatcaaaaa gtcggcgaaa
     2581 cttctattga cagctggaaa aacgctggcc gcgtctttaa agacagcgac aaattcgatg
     2641 caaatgattc tatcctaaaa gaccaaacac aagaatggtc aggttcagcc acatttacat
     2701 ctgacggaaa aatccgttta ttctacactg atttctccgg taaacattac ggcaaacaaa
     2761 cactgacaac tgcacaagtt aacgtatcag catcagacag ctctttgaac atcaacggtg
     2821 tagaggatta taaatcaatc tttgacggtg acggaaaaac gtatcaaaat gtacagcagt
     2881 tcatcgatga aggcaactac agctcaggcg acaaccatac gctgagagat cctcactacg
     2941 tagaagataa aggccacaaa tacttagtat ttgaagcaaa cactggaact gaagatggct
     3001 accaaggcga agaatcttta tttaacaaag catactatgg caaaagcaca tcattcttcc
     3061 gtcaagaaag tcaaaaactt ctgcaaagcg ataaaaaacg cacggctgag ttagcaaacg
     3121 gcgctctcgg tatgattgag ctaaacgatg attacacact gaaaaaagtg atgaaaccgc
     3181 tgattgcatc taacacagta acagatgaaa ttgaacgcgc gaacgtcttt aaaatgaacg
     3241 gcaaatggta cctgttcact gactcccgcg gatcaaaaat gacgattgac ggcatttcgt
     3301 ctaacgatat ttacatgctt ggttatgttt ctaattcttt aactggccca tacaagccgc
     3361 tgaacaaaac tggccttgtg ttaaaaatgg atcttgatcc taacgatgta acctttactt
     3421 actcacactt cgctgtacct caagcgaaag gaaacaatgt cgtggtgatt acaagctata
     3481 tgacaaacag aggattctac gcagacaaac aatcaacgtt tgcgccaagc ttcctgctga
     3541 acatcaaagg caagaaaaca tctgttgtca aagacagcat ccttgaacaa ggacaattaa
     3601 cagttaacaa ataaaaacgc aaaagaaaat gccgatggcc gcggcgttgt gacaatttac
     3661 cgaacaactc cgcggccggg aagccgatct cggcttgaac gaattgttag gtggcggtac
     3721 ttgggtcgat atcaaagtgc atcacttctt cccgtatgcc caactttgta tagagagcca
     3781 ctgcgggatc gtcaccgtaa tctgcttgca cgtagatcac ataagcacca agcgcgttgg
     3841 cctcatgctt gaggagattg atgagcgcgg tggcaatgcc ctgcctccgg tgctcgccgg
     3901 agactgcgag atcatagata tagatctcac tacgcggctg ctcaaacctg ggcagaacgt
     3961 aagccgcgag agcgccaaca accgcttctt ggtcgaaggc agcaagcgcg atgaatgtct
     4021 tactacggag caagttcccg aggtaatcgg agtccggctg atgttgggag taggtggcta
     4081 cgtctccgaa ctcactaccg aaaagatcaa gagcagcccg catggatttg acttggtcag
     4141 ggccgagcct acatgtgcga atgatgccca tacttgagcc acctaacttt gttttagggc
     4201 gactgccctg ctgcgtaaca tcgttgctgc tgcgtaacat cgttgctgct ccataacatg
     4261 aaacatcgac ccacggcgta acgcgcttgc tgcttggatg cccgaggcat agactgtaca
     4321 aaaaaacagt cataacaagc catgaaaacc gccactgcgc cgttaccacc gctgcgttcg
     4381 gtcaaggttc tggaccagtt gcgtgagcgc atacgctact tgcattacag tttacgaacc
     4441 gaacaggctt atgtcaactg ggttcgtgcc ttcatccgtt tccacggtgt gcgtcacccg
     4501 gcaaccttgg gcagcagcga agtcgaggca tttctgtcct ggctggcgaa cgagcgcaag
     4561 gtttcggtct ccacgcatcg tcaggcattg gcggccaann nnnnnnnnnn nnnnnnnnnn
     4621 nnnnnnnnnn nnnnnnnnnn nnnnnnnnnn nnnnnnnnnn nnnnnnnnnn nnnnnnnnnn
     4681 nnnnnnnnnn nnnnnnnnnn nnnnnnnnnn nnnnnnnnnn nnnnnnnnnn nnnnnnnnnn
     4741 nnnnnnnnnn nnnnnnnnnn nnnnnnnnnn nnnnnnnaag acgcacgcgg gaaggagcct
     4801 ggccgccagt ggatcgtcct gcagatcgac gatgacgggc cggggctcga cccggatcag
     4861 attgcagtgg cgatgaagcg cggcaagcgg ctcgacgaga gcaagcccgg aaccgggctc
     4921 ggcctttcca tcgtgagcga gatcgtcgga gaatatcagg gcagtgtcgc gctcagccga
     4981 cgcgatgagg gaggattgcg ggccacgctc tttctcccgg ctgcgatctg aggcgcggcg
     5041 ccatcaaaaa cggggcctcc tcttaacctt tccaggcaag gcgggaaggc cgatgcggcg
     5101 tgatcgtgat ccggcggtca cacccggacg ggaaaaaatg cgggtgcccg catggggcgg
     5161 ttgcctcggc ccgctggtgg tgcaaaaaga attcgactga cgccgctgtt tcgacggata
     5221 ttcccgaggc gtgactggtg actgacaaca ggaatgagta gtgcgtatca tgaggaatta
     5281 cgcagagatg acgctcgaga gctggacacc gctcacctga gccgacgcac gtcgcatgtc
     5341 gacacggctt gcggcgaaac gcctcaaatc tccgtcatcg ccggttttcg agttggaatg
     5401 acatgaacgg catagtattc cccaaacatg ttgttctgga tcctcgtggc cattctgacg
     5461 gcggctgtcg cagccgtgct tcttctgccg ctcatgcgag cggcagcgcc cctgccgtct
     5521 cgccatagtc acgatatcga agtctatcgc gatcagctcg gcgagctggc gcgggaccgc
     5581 gatgccggac tgatcggcag cgaggaggcc gagcttgcca gggccgagat cgcccgccgc
     5641 atgctcgcgg ccagtgctgc agatcaggca gccgccgaac gcaccccgaa gcgacttctt
     5701 tccaatcgcc tgtcgcaggc gttcattttc ctctgtcttc cggcaatcgg actctgtctc
     5761 tatttgacga cagggagccc cggcgtgccc gcacagccac tcgcggcccg actagttcta
     5821 gagcggccgc caccgcggtg gagctccagc ttttgttccc tttagtgagg gttaatttcg
     5881 agcttggcgt aatcatggtc atagctgttt cctgtgtgaa attgttatcc gctcacaatt
     5941 ccacacaaca tacgagccgg aagcataaag tgtaaagcct ggggtgccta atgagtgagc
     6001 taactcacat taattgcgtt gcgctcactg cccgctttcc agtcgggaaa cctgtcgtgc
     6061 cag
//
