# Supplementary material for: A protease and a lipoprotein jointly modulate the conserved ExoR-ExoS-ChvI signaling pathway critical in Sinorhizobium meliloti for symbiosis with legume hosts
Source: PLoS Genet. 2023 Oct 23;19(10):e1010776. doi: 10.1371/journal.pgen.1010776 (PMC10659215; doi:10.1371/journal.pgen.1010776)
Supplement: S1 File — (ZIP) [file pgen.1010776.s020.zip › S1_File/pJC611.txt]

LOCUS       pJC611                  6073 bp    DNA     circular SYN 09-AUG-2022
DEFINITION  pJQ200sk-del_Smed_3110 (jspA)
ACCESSION   pJC611
KEYWORDS    .
SOURCE      Unknown.
  ORGANISM  Unknown
            Unclassified.
REFERENCE   1  (bases 1 to 6073)
  AUTHORS   Self
  JOURNAL   Unpublished.
COMMENT     SECID/File created by SciEd Central, Scientific & Educational Software
COMMENT     SECNOTES|5' region amplified with primers Smed_3110 -507F SpeI and 
            Smed_3110 6R XhoI, digested with SpeI and XhoI;
            3' region amplified with primers Smed_3110 1504F XhoI and Smed_3110 
            +515R SphI, digested with XhoI and SphI;
            triple ligation of digested fragments into pJQ200SK cut with SphI 
            and SpeI;
            Smed_3110 -507F SpeI
            GCCACTAGTTCGACCAGGGCCGTATTATC 
            Smed_3110 6R XhoI
            TGCCTCGAGTATCATGCCTCAGCCCGTTCC 
            Smed_3110 1504F XhoI
            AAGCTCGAGTCCGAGTGAGACGGCTACC 
            Smed_3110 +515R SphI
            TTAGCATGCACGGTGGCTGCACGTCGCTCTC
FEATURES             Location/Qualifiers
     CDS             2190..3614
                     /gene="sacB"
                     /SECDrawAs="Gene"
     CDS             complement (3707..4333)
                     /gene="GmR"
                     /SECDrawAs="Gene"
     CDS             4779..4994
                     /gene="'rpoH2"
                     /product="RNA polymerase factor sigma-32"
                     /SECDrawAs="Gene"
     CDS             complement (5293..5301)
                     /gene="'peptidase"
                     /product="peptidase M48 Ste24p"
                     /SECDrawAs="Gene"
     CDS             complement (5308..5313)
                     /gene="peptidase'"
                     /product="peptidase M48 Ste24p"
                     /SECDrawAs="Gene"
     CDS             complement (5732..5818)
                     /gene="'ABC"
                     /product="ABC transporter ATP-binding protein"
                     /SECDrawAs="Gene"
     CDS             5824..6073
                     /gene="'lacZa"
                     /product="PvuII fragment from pBluescriptIIKS"
                     /SECDrawAs="Gene"
ORIGIN      
        1 gggaattaat tctgtccctc ctgttcagct actgacgggg tggtgcgtaa cggcaaaagc
       61 accgccggac atcagcgcta gcggagtgta tactggctta ctatgttggc actgatgagg
      121 gtgtcagtga agtgcttcat gtggcaggag aaaaaaggct gcaccggtgc gtcagcagaa
      181 tatgtgatac aggatatatt ccgcttcctc gctcactgac tcgctacgct cggtcgttcg
      241 actgcggcga gcggaaatgg cttacgaacg gggcggagat ttcctggaag atgccaggaa
      301 gatacttaac agggaagtga gagggccgcg gcaaagccgt ttttccatag gctccgcccc
      361 cctgacaagc atcacgaaat ctgacgctca aatcagtggt ggcgaaaccc gacaggacta
      421 taaagatacc aggcgtttcc cctggcggct ccctcgtgcg ctctcctgtt cctgcctttc
      481 ggtttaccgg tgtcattccg ctgttatggc cgcgtttgtc tcattccacg cctgacactc
      541 agttccgggt aggcagttcg ctccaagctg gactgtatgc acgaaccccc cgttcagttc
      601 gaccgctgcg ccttatccgg taactatcgt cttgagtcca acccggaaag acatgcaaaa
      661 gcaccactgg cagcagccac tggtaattga tttagaggag ttagtcttga agtcatgcgc
      721 cggttaaggc taaactgaaa ggacaagttt tggtgactgc gctcctccaa gccagttacc
      781 tcggttcaaa gagttggtag ctcagagaac cttcgaaaac cgccctgcaa ggcggttttt
      841 tcgttttcag agcaagagat tacgcgcaga ccaaaacgat ctcaagaaga tcatcttatt
      901 aatcagataa aatatttcta gctagagtcg atcttcgcca gcagggcagg atcgtggcat
      961 caccgaaccg cgccgtgccg ctcgtcggtg agccagagtt tcagcaggcc gcccaggggg
     1021 aggtcgccat tgatgcgggc cagctcgcgg acgtgctcat agtccacgac gcccgtgatt
     1081 ttgtagccct ggccgacgcg acaggtaggc cgacagctca tgccggccgc cgccgccttt
     1141 tcctcaatcg ctcttcgttc gtctggaagg cagtacacct tgataggtgg gctgcccttc
     1201 ctggttggct tggtttcatc agccatccgc ttgccctcat ctgttacgcc ggcggtagcc
     1261 ggccagcctc gcagagcagg attcccgttg agcaccgcca ggtgcgaata agggacagtg
     1321 aagaaggaac acccgctcgc gggtgggcct acttcaccta tcctgcccgg ctgacgccgt
     1381 tggatacacc aaggaaagtc tacgcgaacc ctttggcaaa atcctgtata tcgtgcgaaa
     1441 aaggatggat ataccgaaaa aatcgctata atgaccccga agcagggtta tgcagcggaa
     1501 aagcgctgct tccctgctgt tttgtggaat atctaccgac tggaaacagg caaatgcagg
     1561 aaattactga actgagggga caggcgagag acgatgccaa agagctacac cgacgagctg
     1621 gccgagtggg ttgaatcccg cgcggccaag aagcgccggc gtgatgaggc tgcggttgcg
     1681 ttcctggcgg tgagggcgga tgtcgatcga ctctagctag aggatcgatc ctttttaacc
     1741 catcacatat acctgccgtt cactattatt tagtgaaatg agatattatg atattttctg
     1801 aattgtgatt aaaaaggcaa ctttatgccc atgcaacaga aactataaaa aatacagaga
     1861 atgaaaagaa acagatagat tttttagttc tttaggcccg tagtctgcaa atccttttat
     1921 gattttctat caaacaaaag aggaaaatag accagttgca atccaaacga gagtctaata
     1981 gaatgaggtc gaaaagtaaa tcgcgcgggt ttgttactga taaagcaggc aagacctaaa
     2041 atgtgtaaag ggcaaagtgt atactttggc gtcacccctt acatatttta ggtctttttt
     2101 tattgtgcgt aactaacttg ccatcttcaa acaggagggc tggaagaagc agaccgctaa
     2161 cacagtacat aaaaaaggag acatgaacga tgaacatcaa aaagtttgca aaacaagcaa
     2221 cagtattaac ctttactacc gcactgctgg caggaggcgc aactcaagcg tttgcgaaag
     2281 aaacgaacca aaagccatat aaggaaacat acggcatttc ccatattaca cgccatgata
     2341 tgctgcaaat ccctgaacag caaaaaaatg aaaaatatca agttcctgaa ttcgattcgt
     2401 ccacaattaa aaatatctct tctgcaaaag gcctggacgt ttgggacagc tggccattac
     2461 aaaacgctga cggcactgtc gcaaactatc gcggctacca catcgtcttt gcattagccg
     2521 gagatcctaa aaatgcggat gacacatcga tttacatgtt ctatcaaaaa gtcggcgaaa
     2581 cttctattga cagctggaaa aacgctggcc gcgtctttaa agacagcgac aaattcgatg
     2641 caaatgattc tatcctaaaa gaccaaacac aagaatggtc aggttcagcc acatttacat
     2701 ctgacggaaa aatccgttta ttctacactg atttctccgg taaacattac ggcaaacaaa
     2761 cactgacaac tgcacaagtt aacgtatcag catcagacag ctctttgaac atcaacggtg
     2821 tagaggatta taaatcaatc tttgacggtg acggaaaaac gtatcaaaat gtacagcagt
     2881 tcatcgatga aggcaactac agctcaggcg acaaccatac gctgagagat cctcactacg
     2941 tagaagataa aggccacaaa tacttagtat ttgaagcaaa cactggaact gaagatggct
     3001 accaaggcga agaatcttta tttaacaaag catactatgg caaaagcaca tcattcttcc
     3061 gtcaagaaag tcaaaaactt ctgcaaagcg ataaaaaacg cacggctgag ttagcaaacg
     3121 gcgctctcgg tatgattgag ctaaacgatg attacacact gaaaaaagtg atgaaaccgc
     3181 tgattgcatc taacacagta acagatgaaa ttgaacgcgc gaacgtcttt aaaatgaacg
     3241 gcaaatggta cctgttcact gactcccgcg gatcaaaaat gacgattgac ggcatttcgt
     3301 ctaacgatat ttacatgctt ggttatgttt ctaattcttt aactggccca tacaagccgc
     3361 tgaacaaaac tggccttgtg ttaaaaatgg atcttgatcc taacgatgta acctttactt
     3421 actcacactt cgctgtacct caagcgaaag gaaacaatgt cgtggtgatt acaagctata
     3481 tgacaaacag aggattctac gcagacaaac aatcaacgtt tgcgccaagc ttcctgctga
     3541 acatcaaagg caagaaaaca tctgttgtca aagacagcat ccttgaacaa ggacaattaa
     3601 cagttaacaa ataaaaacgc aaaagaaaat gccgatggcc gcggcgttgt gacaatttac
     3661 cgaacaactc cgcggccggg aagccgatct cggcttgaac gaattgttag gtggcggtac
     3721 ttgggtcgat atcaaagtgc atcacttctt cccgtatgcc caactttgta tagagagcca
     3781 ctgcgggatc gtcaccgtaa tctgcttgca cgtagatcac ataagcacca agcgcgttgg
     3841 cctcatgctt gaggagattg atgagcgcgg tggcaatgcc ctgcctccgg tgctcgccgg
     3901 agactgcgag atcatagata tagatctcac tacgcggctg ctcaaacctg ggcagaacgt
     3961 aagccgcgag agcgccaaca accgcttctt ggtcgaaggc agcaagcgcg atgaatgtct
     4021 tactacggag caagttcccg aggtaatcgg agtccggctg atgttgggag taggtggcta
     4081 cgtctccgaa ctcactaccg aaaagatcaa gagcagcccg catggatttg acttggtcag
     4141 ggccgagcct acatgtgcga atgatgccca tacttgagcc acctaacttt gttttagggc
     4201 gactgccctg ctgcgtaaca tcgttgctgc tgcgtaacat cgttgctgct ccataacatg
     4261 aaacatcgac ccacggcgta acgcgcttgc tgcttggatg cccgaggcat agactgtaca
     4321 aaaaaacagt cataacaagc catgaaaacc gccactgcgc cgttaccacc gctgcgttcg
     4381 gtcaaggttc tggaccagtt gcgtgagcgc atacgctact tgcattacag tttacgaacc
     4441 gaacaggctt atgtcaactg ggttcgtgcc ttcatccgtt tccacggtgt gcgtcacccg
     4501 gcaaccttgg gcagcagcga agtcgaggca tttctgtcct ggctggcgaa cgagcgcaag
     4561 gtttcggtct ccacgcatcg tcaggcattg gcggccaann nnnnnnnnnn nnnnnnnnnn
     4621 nnnnnnnnnn nnnnnnnnnn nnnnnnnnnn nnnnnnnnnn nnnnnnnnnn nnnnnnnnnn
     4681 nnnnnnnnnn nnnnnnnnnn nnnnnnnnnn nnnnnnnnnn nnnnnnnnnn nnnnnnnnnn
     4741 nnnnnnnnnn nnnnnnnnnn nnnnnnnnnn nnnnnnnacg gtggctgcac gtcgctctcg
     4801 gggagcttag cgaacgcgaa atgaagatca tccgcgcacg gcgtctctcc gaggacggtg
     4861 caacattgga ggaactcggt gttgcgcttg gaatatcgaa ggagcgcgtg cggcaaattg
     4921 aaacacgtgc acttgaaaag ctgcgcgcgg cactcaccgc cagggccccg gccctgacgg
     4981 cggccctgca ttaagtcaaa gcctggcgag atcgtttgct cctcatccgc ctaccggtaa
     5041 tttctcgccg caagcggtgc gaagggacca gcaaagctcg ctttgccttg cacacgggct
     5101 ttatactcag ggctattaga cgcaacgagg accttctccc catcatgcgg agaaggtcgc
     5161 gggagcggga tgagggcggc cgccacagcg ccgtgcttca tcggacgcac aaaggtcgct
     5221 gtagtacttt gatctgctgc atctttttgt cctttaatcg gatccgatta aaggaaatat
     5281 gcggtagccg tctcactcgg actcgagtat catgcctcag cccgttccca tccgccggcg
     5341 cgacccgcgg cttacagcca ttcatcgcaa tcggcgaaaa gtcctacttt ttcagccgga
     5401 tgcgatgcac cggcgcgggt gtttcagcca gagattctgc tgtatccgat ttcagctctg
     5461 cctgcctagc cgaccccagt agaaatagtt gccccgtggt ttcgcagcaa cggatgcgcg
     5521 aatttttgaa gacatccgct gctgcatgcc catgatccgc agcctatcac gggcgaacaa
     5581 gcagctgttc gaagcgctga cagcgacctc ttgcccgtct gcagagcacg gcgccgtagt
     5641 gcacaccgcg cgtcgcacag cgcagaggtc aaattgtggc gaacggcaaa tttagagcgc
     5701 aatgaagaaa actgcgcacg tttttccgtc cttacccgag gaaccggctg attgcaggaa
     5761 tgtctcggcg ctcgaaaaac ctgggggtct catcatgggc gataatacgg ccctggtcga
     5821 actagttcta gagcggccgc caccgcggtg gagctccagc ttttgttccc tttagtgagg
     5881 gttaatttcg agcttggcgt aatcatggtc atagctgttt cctgtgtgaa attgttatcc
     5941 gctcacaatt ccacacaaca tacgagccgg aagcataaag tgtaaagcct ggggtgccta
     6001 atgagtgagc taactcacat taattgcgtt gcgctcactg cccgctttcc agtcgggaaa
     6061 cctgtcgtgc cag
//
