# Supplementary material for: A protease and a lipoprotein jointly modulate the conserved ExoR-ExoS-ChvI signaling pathway critical in Sinorhizobium meliloti for symbiosis with legume hosts
Source: PLoS Genet. 2023 Oct 23;19(10):e1010776. doi: 10.1371/journal.pgen.1010776 (PMC10659215; doi:10.1371/journal.pgen.1010776)
Supplement: S1 File — (ZIP) [file pgen.1010776.s020.zip › S1_File/pJC613.txt]

LOCUS       pJC613                  6117 bp    DNA     circular SYN 09-AUG-2022
DEFINITION  pJQ200sk-Smed_0147: for inserting XhoI site after stop codon of Smed_0147 (podJ)
ACCESSION   pJC613
KEYWORDS    .
SOURCE      Unknown.
  ORGANISM  Unknown
            Unclassified.
REFERENCE   1  (bases 1 to 6117)
  AUTHORS   Self
  JOURNAL   Unpublished.
COMMENT     SECID/File created by SciEd Central, Scientific & Educational Software
COMMENT     SECNOTES|upstream region amplified with primers Smed_0147 3169F 
            SpeI and Smed_0147 +9R XhoI, digested with SpeI and XhoI;
            downstream region amplified with primers Smed_0147 +10F XhoI and 
            Smed_0147 +568R SphI, digested with XhoI and SphI;
            triple ligation of digested fragments into pJQ200SK cut with SphI 
            and SpeI;
            Smed_0147 3169F SpeI
            GATACTAGTGAGGCGGCCAAATGGTTTGAG
            Smed_0147 +9R XhoI
            CCTCTCGAGTCGCGATCATCAGCTGTTCC
            Smed_0147 +10F XhoI
            TGACTCGAGGTTTGAAGGGGCGCCATAAAG
            Smed_0147 +568R SphI
            AAGGCATGCTACCGAGCTTGATATCGATGG
FEATURES             Location/Qualifiers
     CDS             2190..3614
                     /gene="sacB"
                     /SECDrawAs="Gene"
     CDS             complement (3707..4333)
                     /gene="GmR"
                     /SECDrawAs="Gene"
     CDS             complement (4778..5027)
                     /gene="hypothetical'"
                     /product="hypothetical protein"
                     /SECDrawAs="Gene"
     CDS             complement (5352..5864)
                     /gene="'Smed_0147"
                     /product="peptidoglycan binding domain-containing protein"
                     /SECDrawAs="Gene"
     CDS             5868..6117
                     /gene="'lacZa"
                     /product="PvuII fragment from pBluescriptIIKS"
                     /SECDrawAs="Gene"
ORIGIN      
        1 gggaattaat tctgtccctc ctgttcagct actgacgggg tggtgcgtaa cggcaaaagc
       61 accgccggac atcagcgcta gcggagtgta tactggctta ctatgttggc actgatgagg
      121 gtgtcagtga agtgcttcat gtggcaggag aaaaaaggct gcaccggtgc gtcagcagaa
      181 tatgtgatac aggatatatt ccgcttcctc gctcactgac tcgctacgct cggtcgttcg
      241 actgcggcga gcggaaatgg cttacgaacg gggcggagat ttcctggaag atgccaggaa
      301 gatacttaac agggaagtga gagggccgcg gcaaagccgt ttttccatag gctccgcccc
      361 cctgacaagc atcacgaaat ctgacgctca aatcagtggt ggcgaaaccc gacaggacta
      421 taaagatacc aggcgtttcc cctggcggct ccctcgtgcg ctctcctgtt cctgcctttc
      481 ggtttaccgg tgtcattccg ctgttatggc cgcgtttgtc tcattccacg cctgacactc
      541 agttccgggt aggcagttcg ctccaagctg gactgtatgc acgaaccccc cgttcagttc
      601 gaccgctgcg ccttatccgg taactatcgt cttgagtcca acccggaaag acatgcaaaa
      661 gcaccactgg cagcagccac tggtaattga tttagaggag ttagtcttga agtcatgcgc
      721 cggttaaggc taaactgaaa ggacaagttt tggtgactgc gctcctccaa gccagttacc
      781 tcggttcaaa gagttggtag ctcagagaac cttcgaaaac cgccctgcaa ggcggttttt
      841 tcgttttcag agcaagagat tacgcgcaga ccaaaacgat ctcaagaaga tcatcttatt
      901 aatcagataa aatatttcta gctagagtcg atcttcgcca gcagggcagg atcgtggcat
      961 caccgaaccg cgccgtgccg ctcgtcggtg agccagagtt tcagcaggcc gcccaggggg
     1021 aggtcgccat tgatgcgggc cagctcgcgg acgtgctcat agtccacgac gcccgtgatt
     1081 ttgtagccct ggccgacgcg acaggtaggc cgacagctca tgccggccgc cgccgccttt
     1141 tcctcaatcg ctcttcgttc gtctggaagg cagtacacct tgataggtgg gctgcccttc
     1201 ctggttggct tggtttcatc agccatccgc ttgccctcat ctgttacgcc ggcggtagcc
     1261 ggccagcctc gcagagcagg attcccgttg agcaccgcca ggtgcgaata agggacagtg
     1321 aagaaggaac acccgctcgc gggtgggcct acttcaccta tcctgcccgg ctgacgccgt
     1381 tggatacacc aaggaaagtc tacgcgaacc ctttggcaaa atcctgtata tcgtgcgaaa
     1441 aaggatggat ataccgaaaa aatcgctata atgaccccga agcagggtta tgcagcggaa
     1501 aagcgctgct tccctgctgt tttgtggaat atctaccgac tggaaacagg caaatgcagg
     1561 aaattactga actgagggga caggcgagag acgatgccaa agagctacac cgacgagctg
     1621 gccgagtggg ttgaatcccg cgcggccaag aagcgccggc gtgatgaggc tgcggttgcg
     1681 ttcctggcgg tgagggcgga tgtcgatcga ctctagctag aggatcgatc ctttttaacc
     1741 catcacatat acctgccgtt cactattatt tagtgaaatg agatattatg atattttctg
     1801 aattgtgatt aaaaaggcaa ctttatgccc atgcaacaga aactataaaa aatacagaga
     1861 atgaaaagaa acagatagat tttttagttc tttaggcccg tagtctgcaa atccttttat
     1921 gattttctat caaacaaaag aggaaaatag accagttgca atccaaacga gagtctaata
     1981 gaatgaggtc gaaaagtaaa tcgcgcgggt ttgttactga taaagcaggc aagacctaaa
     2041 atgtgtaaag ggcaaagtgt atactttggc gtcacccctt acatatttta ggtctttttt
     2101 tattgtgcgt aactaacttg ccatcttcaa acaggagggc tggaagaagc agaccgctaa
     2161 cacagtacat aaaaaaggag acatgaacga tgaacatcaa aaagtttgca aaacaagcaa
     2221 cagtattaac ctttactacc gcactgctgg caggaggcgc aactcaagcg tttgcgaaag
     2281 aaacgaacca aaagccatat aaggaaacat acggcatttc ccatattaca cgccatgata
     2341 tgctgcaaat ccctgaacag caaaaaaatg aaaaatatca agttcctgaa ttcgattcgt
     2401 ccacaattaa aaatatctct tctgcaaaag gcctggacgt ttgggacagc tggccattac
     2461 aaaacgctga cggcactgtc gcaaactatc gcggctacca catcgtcttt gcattagccg
     2521 gagatcctaa aaatgcggat gacacatcga tttacatgtt ctatcaaaaa gtcggcgaaa
     2581 cttctattga cagctggaaa aacgctggcc gcgtctttaa agacagcgac aaattcgatg
     2641 caaatgattc tatcctaaaa gaccaaacac aagaatggtc aggttcagcc acatttacat
     2701 ctgacggaaa aatccgttta ttctacactg atttctccgg taaacattac ggcaaacaaa
     2761 cactgacaac tgcacaagtt aacgtatcag catcagacag ctctttgaac atcaacggtg
     2821 tagaggatta taaatcaatc tttgacggtg acggaaaaac gtatcaaaat gtacagcagt
     2881 tcatcgatga aggcaactac agctcaggcg acaaccatac gctgagagat cctcactacg
     2941 tagaagataa aggccacaaa tacttagtat ttgaagcaaa cactggaact gaagatggct
     3001 accaaggcga agaatcttta tttaacaaag catactatgg caaaagcaca tcattcttcc
     3061 gtcaagaaag tcaaaaactt ctgcaaagcg ataaaaaacg cacggctgag ttagcaaacg
     3121 gcgctctcgg tatgattgag ctaaacgatg attacacact gaaaaaagtg atgaaaccgc
     3181 tgattgcatc taacacagta acagatgaaa ttgaacgcgc gaacgtcttt aaaatgaacg
     3241 gcaaatggta cctgttcact gactcccgcg gatcaaaaat gacgattgac ggcatttcgt
     3301 ctaacgatat ttacatgctt ggttatgttt ctaattcttt aactggccca tacaagccgc
     3361 tgaacaaaac tggccttgtg ttaaaaatgg atcttgatcc taacgatgta acctttactt
     3421 actcacactt cgctgtacct caagcgaaag gaaacaatgt cgtggtgatt acaagctata
     3481 tgacaaacag aggattctac gcagacaaac aatcaacgtt tgcgccaagc ttcctgctga
     3541 acatcaaagg caagaaaaca tctgttgtca aagacagcat ccttgaacaa ggacaattaa
     3601 cagttaacaa ataaaaacgc aaaagaaaat gccgatggcc gcggcgttgt gacaatttac
     3661 cgaacaactc cgcggccggg aagccgatct cggcttgaac gaattgttag gtggcggtac
     3721 ttgggtcgat atcaaagtgc atcacttctt cccgtatgcc caactttgta tagagagcca
     3781 ctgcgggatc gtcaccgtaa tctgcttgca cgtagatcac ataagcacca agcgcgttgg
     3841 cctcatgctt gaggagattg atgagcgcgg tggcaatgcc ctgcctccgg tgctcgccgg
     3901 agactgcgag atcatagata tagatctcac tacgcggctg ctcaaacctg ggcagaacgt
     3961 aagccgcgag agcgccaaca accgcttctt ggtcgaaggc agcaagcgcg atgaatgtct
     4021 tactacggag caagttcccg aggtaatcgg agtccggctg atgttgggag taggtggcta
     4081 cgtctccgaa ctcactaccg aaaagatcaa gagcagcccg catggatttg acttggtcag
     4141 ggccgagcct acatgtgcga atgatgccca tacttgagcc acctaacttt gttttagggc
     4201 gactgccctg ctgcgtaaca tcgttgctgc tgcgtaacat cgttgctgct ccataacatg
     4261 aaacatcgac ccacggcgta acgcgcttgc tgcttggatg cccgaggcat agactgtaca
     4321 aaaaaacagt cataacaagc catgaaaacc gccactgcgc cgttaccacc gctgcgttcg
     4381 gtcaaggttc tggaccagtt gcgtgagcgc atacgctact tgcattacag tttacgaacc
     4441 gaacaggctt atgtcaactg ggttcgtgcc ttcatccgtt tccacggtgt gcgtcacccg
     4501 gcaaccttgg gcagcagcga agtcgaggca tttctgtcct ggctggcgaa cgagcgcaag
     4561 gtttcggtct ccacgcatcg tcaggcattg gcggccaann nnnnnnnnnn nnnnnnnnnn
     4621 nnnnnnnnnn nnnnnnnnnn nnnnnnnnnn nnnnnnnnnn nnnnnnnnnn nnnnnnnnnn
     4681 nnnnnnnnnn nnnnnnnnnn nnnnnnnnnn nnnnnnnnnn nnnnnnnnnn nnnnnnnnnn
     4741 nnnnnnnnnn nnnnnnnnnn nnnnnnnnnn nnnnnnntac cgagcttgat atcgatggtg
     4801 ccgcggcgga agtgggcgat cgcccctgag atcgacgagg cgaccacctg attggcaccg
     4861 gtcgccaccg ccacgacggg cggaatattg tagaagatca ggagtggcgt gatcaggaat
     4921 ccaccgccga cgccgaacat gccggacaga aagccgacgg ccgcgcccat gccgagaatg
     4981 atgaaaatgt tcaccgacaa ctcagctatg ggcagataga ccgtcacggc cgaacctcga
     5041 tatgccagcg gcccgcgggg cgggcggaaa ttgctccttc acaattccta atcgtaaaca
     5101 attgagaaat tgtgcaatgt ttcacatttc cctcagccct cacgcgtccg gagccgcatg
     5161 gcgcattctt cggagtggca ggtgattacc acggagggga tgtactgttg gaccaacctc
     5221 ccctctaaag ggagaacggc aacactgtct gtcatgcgct cacgcgccgg agctgtcaac
     5281 cttttcaggg acatgcgaga tgcgctgacc tgcgtcttta tggcgcccct tcaaacctcg
     5341 agtcgcgatc atcagctgtt ccgcttcagc agttcccgaa ccagagcgtc ggtgatctcg
     5401 cccgtcggtt cctgcccgac ggttttctga aaggccttga tggcggcagt cgtcttgttg
     5461 ccgacccggc cgtccggcgt gccggcatcg aagccgttct tgttgaggat tgcctgaatg
     5521 ttgcgaacgg ctctcgtcat gtcgacggtc gcagtcttgg tcgggggacc gatccaggca
     5581 tcggggacct ccacggtgtt cgcttcggca tcgaggggct ggagcttcca ggcgtcgact
     5641 gctgccctgg cgcttgaaag ctcttcgggc ttcaatgcct tggcgatttc gtcccgtttt
     5701 tccgccgcat ccttgtcacc gtcgcgagcc gcgatcgcaa accatttata ggaattttcc
     5761 agattgcggg ccacaccgtc gccgcgcgca tagagcacgg cgagattgaa ctggctgtcg
     5821 cgcacgccaa gattggcagc tttctcaaac catttggccg cctcactagt tctagagcgg
     5881 ccgccaccgc ggtggagctc cagcttttgt tccctttagt gagggttaat ttcgagcttg
     5941 gcgtaatcat ggtcatagct gtttcctgtg tgaaattgtt atccgctcac aattccacac
     6001 aacatacgag ccggaagcat aaagtgtaaa gcctggggtg cctaatgagt gagctaactc
     6061 acattaattg cgttgcgctc actgcccgct ttccagtcgg gaaacctgtc gtgccag
//
