# Supplementary material for: A protease and a lipoprotein jointly modulate the conserved ExoR-ExoS-ChvI signaling pathway critical in Sinorhizobium meliloti for symbiosis with legume hosts
Source: PLoS Genet. 2023 Oct 23;19(10):e1010776. doi: 10.1371/journal.pgen.1010776 (PMC10659215; doi:10.1371/journal.pgen.1010776)
Supplement: S1 File — (ZIP) [file pgen.1010776.s020.zip › S1_File/pJC622.txt]

LOCUS       pJC622                  6877 bp    DNA     circular SYN 09-AUG-2022
DEFINITION  pJQ200sk-del_Smed_3110::nptII
ACCESSION   pJC622
KEYWORDS    .
SOURCE      Unknown.
  ORGANISM  Unknown
            Unclassified.
REFERENCE   1  (bases 1 to 6877)
  AUTHORS   Self
  JOURNAL   Unpublished.
COMMENT     SECID/File created by SciEd Central, Scientific & Educational Software
COMMENT     SECNOTES|nptII amplified with primers nptII -3F XhoI and nptII 794R 
            XhoI from pBbB2k-GFP, digested with XhoI, and inserted into the 
            XhoI site of pJC611;
            nptII -3F XhoI
            GGCCTCGAGCGCATGATTGAACAAGATGG
            nptII 794R XhoI
            GACCTCGAGTCAGAAGAACTCGTCAAGAAG
FEATURES             Location/Qualifiers
     CDS             2190..3614
                     /gene="sacB"
                     /SECDrawAs="Gene"
     CDS             complement (3707..4333)
                     /gene="GmR"
                     /SECDrawAs="Gene"
     CDS             4779..4994
                     /gene="'rpoH2"
                     /product="RNA polymerase factor sigma-32"
                     /SECDrawAs="Gene"
     CDS             complement (5293..5301)
                     /gene="'peptidase"
                     /product="peptidase M48 Ste24p"
                     /SECDrawAs="Gene"
     CDS             complement (5308..6102)
                     /gene="nptII"
                     /product="kanamycin / neomycin resistance"
                     /SECDrawAs="Gene"
     CDS             complement (6112..6117)
                     /gene="peptidase'"
                     /product="peptidase M48 Ste24p"
                     /SECDrawAs="Gene"
     CDS             complement (6536..6622)
                     /gene="'ABC"
                     /product="ABC transporter ATP-binding protein"
                     /SECDrawAs="Gene"
     CDS             6628..6877
                     /gene="'lacZa"
                     /product="PvuII fragment from pBluescriptIIKS"
                     /SECDrawAs="Gene"
ORIGIN      
        1 gggaattaat tctgtccctc ctgttcagct actgacgggg tggtgcgtaa cggcaaaagc
       61 accgccggac atcagcgcta gcggagtgta tactggctta ctatgttggc actgatgagg
      121 gtgtcagtga agtgcttcat gtggcaggag aaaaaaggct gcaccggtgc gtcagcagaa
      181 tatgtgatac aggatatatt ccgcttcctc gctcactgac tcgctacgct cggtcgttcg
      241 actgcggcga gcggaaatgg cttacgaacg gggcggagat ttcctggaag atgccaggaa
      301 gatacttaac agggaagtga gagggccgcg gcaaagccgt ttttccatag gctccgcccc
      361 cctgacaagc atcacgaaat ctgacgctca aatcagtggt ggcgaaaccc gacaggacta
      421 taaagatacc aggcgtttcc cctggcggct ccctcgtgcg ctctcctgtt cctgcctttc
      481 ggtttaccgg tgtcattccg ctgttatggc cgcgtttgtc tcattccacg cctgacactc
      541 agttccgggt aggcagttcg ctccaagctg gactgtatgc acgaaccccc cgttcagttc
      601 gaccgctgcg ccttatccgg taactatcgt cttgagtcca acccggaaag acatgcaaaa
      661 gcaccactgg cagcagccac tggtaattga tttagaggag ttagtcttga agtcatgcgc
      721 cggttaaggc taaactgaaa ggacaagttt tggtgactgc gctcctccaa gccagttacc
      781 tcggttcaaa gagttggtag ctcagagaac cttcgaaaac cgccctgcaa ggcggttttt
      841 tcgttttcag agcaagagat tacgcgcaga ccaaaacgat ctcaagaaga tcatcttatt
      901 aatcagataa aatatttcta gctagagtcg atcttcgcca gcagggcagg atcgtggcat
      961 caccgaaccg cgccgtgccg ctcgtcggtg agccagagtt tcagcaggcc gcccaggggg
     1021 aggtcgccat tgatgcgggc cagctcgcgg acgtgctcat agtccacgac gcccgtgatt
     1081 ttgtagccct ggccgacgcg acaggtaggc cgacagctca tgccggccgc cgccgccttt
     1141 tcctcaatcg ctcttcgttc gtctggaagg cagtacacct tgataggtgg gctgcccttc
     1201 ctggttggct tggtttcatc agccatccgc ttgccctcat ctgttacgcc ggcggtagcc
     1261 ggccagcctc gcagagcagg attcccgttg agcaccgcca ggtgcgaata agggacagtg
     1321 aagaaggaac acccgctcgc gggtgggcct acttcaccta tcctgcccgg ctgacgccgt
     1381 tggatacacc aaggaaagtc tacgcgaacc ctttggcaaa atcctgtata tcgtgcgaaa
     1441 aaggatggat ataccgaaaa aatcgctata atgaccccga agcagggtta tgcagcggaa
     1501 aagcgctgct tccctgctgt tttgtggaat atctaccgac tggaaacagg caaatgcagg
     1561 aaattactga actgagggga caggcgagag acgatgccaa agagctacac cgacgagctg
     1621 gccgagtggg ttgaatcccg cgcggccaag aagcgccggc gtgatgaggc tgcggttgcg
     1681 ttcctggcgg tgagggcgga tgtcgatcga ctctagctag aggatcgatc ctttttaacc
     1741 catcacatat acctgccgtt cactattatt tagtgaaatg agatattatg atattttctg
     1801 aattgtgatt aaaaaggcaa ctttatgccc atgcaacaga aactataaaa aatacagaga
     1861 atgaaaagaa acagatagat tttttagttc tttaggcccg tagtctgcaa atccttttat
     1921 gattttctat caaacaaaag aggaaaatag accagttgca atccaaacga gagtctaata
     1981 gaatgaggtc gaaaagtaaa tcgcgcgggt ttgttactga taaagcaggc aagacctaaa
     2041 atgtgtaaag ggcaaagtgt atactttggc gtcacccctt acatatttta ggtctttttt
     2101 tattgtgcgt aactaacttg ccatcttcaa acaggagggc tggaagaagc agaccgctaa
     2161 cacagtacat aaaaaaggag acatgaacga tgaacatcaa aaagtttgca aaacaagcaa
     2221 cagtattaac ctttactacc gcactgctgg caggaggcgc aactcaagcg tttgcgaaag
     2281 aaacgaacca aaagccatat aaggaaacat acggcatttc ccatattaca cgccatgata
     2341 tgctgcaaat ccctgaacag caaaaaaatg aaaaatatca agttcctgaa ttcgattcgt
     2401 ccacaattaa aaatatctct tctgcaaaag gcctggacgt ttgggacagc tggccattac
     2461 aaaacgctga cggcactgtc gcaaactatc gcggctacca catcgtcttt gcattagccg
     2521 gagatcctaa aaatgcggat gacacatcga tttacatgtt ctatcaaaaa gtcggcgaaa
     2581 cttctattga cagctggaaa aacgctggcc gcgtctttaa agacagcgac aaattcgatg
     2641 caaatgattc tatcctaaaa gaccaaacac aagaatggtc aggttcagcc acatttacat
     2701 ctgacggaaa aatccgttta ttctacactg atttctccgg taaacattac ggcaaacaaa
     2761 cactgacaac tgcacaagtt aacgtatcag catcagacag ctctttgaac atcaacggtg
     2821 tagaggatta taaatcaatc tttgacggtg acggaaaaac gtatcaaaat gtacagcagt
     2881 tcatcgatga aggcaactac agctcaggcg acaaccatac gctgagagat cctcactacg
     2941 tagaagataa aggccacaaa tacttagtat ttgaagcaaa cactggaact gaagatggct
     3001 accaaggcga agaatcttta tttaacaaag catactatgg caaaagcaca tcattcttcc
     3061 gtcaagaaag tcaaaaactt ctgcaaagcg ataaaaaacg cacggctgag ttagcaaacg
     3121 gcgctctcgg tatgattgag ctaaacgatg attacacact gaaaaaagtg atgaaaccgc
     3181 tgattgcatc taacacagta acagatgaaa ttgaacgcgc gaacgtcttt aaaatgaacg
     3241 gcaaatggta cctgttcact gactcccgcg gatcaaaaat gacgattgac ggcatttcgt
     3301 ctaacgatat ttacatgctt ggttatgttt ctaattcttt aactggccca tacaagccgc
     3361 tgaacaaaac tggccttgtg ttaaaaatgg atcttgatcc taacgatgta acctttactt
     3421 actcacactt cgctgtacct caagcgaaag gaaacaatgt cgtggtgatt acaagctata
     3481 tgacaaacag aggattctac gcagacaaac aatcaacgtt tgcgccaagc ttcctgctga
     3541 acatcaaagg caagaaaaca tctgttgtca aagacagcat ccttgaacaa ggacaattaa
     3601 cagttaacaa ataaaaacgc aaaagaaaat gccgatggcc gcggcgttgt gacaatttac
     3661 cgaacaactc cgcggccggg aagccgatct cggcttgaac gaattgttag gtggcggtac
     3721 ttgggtcgat atcaaagtgc atcacttctt cccgtatgcc caactttgta tagagagcca
     3781 ctgcgggatc gtcaccgtaa tctgcttgca cgtagatcac ataagcacca agcgcgttgg
     3841 cctcatgctt gaggagattg atgagcgcgg tggcaatgcc ctgcctccgg tgctcgccgg
     3901 agactgcgag atcatagata tagatctcac tacgcggctg ctcaaacctg ggcagaacgt
     3961 aagccgcgag agcgccaaca accgcttctt ggtcgaaggc agcaagcgcg atgaatgtct
     4021 tactacggag caagttcccg aggtaatcgg agtccggctg atgttgggag taggtggcta
     4081 cgtctccgaa ctcactaccg aaaagatcaa gagcagcccg catggatttg acttggtcag
     4141 ggccgagcct acatgtgcga atgatgccca tacttgagcc acctaacttt gttttagggc
     4201 gactgccctg ctgcgtaaca tcgttgctgc tgcgtaacat cgttgctgct ccataacatg
     4261 aaacatcgac ccacggcgta acgcgcttgc tgcttggatg cccgaggcat agactgtaca
     4321 aaaaaacagt cataacaagc catgaaaacc gccactgcgc cgttaccacc gctgcgttcg
     4381 gtcaaggttc tggaccagtt gcgtgagcgc atacgctact tgcattacag tttacgaacc
     4441 gaacaggctt atgtcaactg ggttcgtgcc ttcatccgtt tccacggtgt gcgtcacccg
     4501 gcaaccttgg gcagcagcga agtcgaggca tttctgtcct ggctggcgaa cgagcgcaag
     4561 gtttcggtct ccacgcatcg tcaggcattg gcggccaann nnnnnnnnnn nnnnnnnnnn
     4621 nnnnnnnnnn nnnnnnnnnn nnnnnnnnnn nnnnnnnnnn nnnnnnnnnn nnnnnnnnnn
     4681 nnnnnnnnnn nnnnnnnnnn nnnnnnnnnn nnnnnnnnnn nnnnnnnnnn nnnnnnnnnn
     4741 nnnnnnnnnn nnnnnnnnnn nnnnnnnnnn nnnnnnnacg gtggctgcac gtcgctctcg
     4801 gggagcttag cgaacgcgaa atgaagatca tccgcgcacg gcgtctctcc gaggacggtg
     4861 caacattgga ggaactcggt gttgcgcttg gaatatcgaa ggagcgcgtg cggcaaattg
     4921 aaacacgtgc acttgaaaag ctgcgcgcgg cactcaccgc cagggccccg gccctgacgg
     4981 cggccctgca ttaagtcaaa gcctggcgag atcgtttgct cctcatccgc ctaccggtaa
     5041 tttctcgccg caagcggtgc gaagggacca gcaaagctcg ctttgccttg cacacgggct
     5101 ttatactcag ggctattaga cgcaacgagg accttctccc catcatgcgg agaaggtcgc
     5161 gggagcggga tgagggcggc cgccacagcg ccgtgcttca tcggacgcac aaaggtcgct
     5221 gtagtacttt gatctgctgc atctttttgt cctttaatcg gatccgatta aaggaaatat
     5281 gcggtagccg tctcactcgg actcgagtca gaagaactcg tcaagaaggc gatagaaggc
     5341 gatgcgctgc gaatcgggag cggcgatacc gtaaagcacg aggaagcggt cagcccattc
     5401 gccgccaagc tcttcagcaa tatcacgggt agccaacgct atgtcctgat agcggtccgc
     5461 cacacccagc cggccacagt cgatgaatcc agaaaagcgg ccattttcca ccatgatatt
     5521 cggcaagcag gcatcgccat gggtcacgac gagatcctcg ccgtcgggca tgcgcgcctt
     5581 gagcctggcg aacagttcgg ctggcgcgag cccctgatgc tcttcgtcca gatcatcctg
     5641 atcgacaaga ccggcttcca tccgagtacg tgctcgctcg atgcgatgtt tcgcttggtg
     5701 gtcgaatggg caggtagccg gatcaagcgt atgcagccgc cgcattgcat cagccatgat
     5761 ggatactttc tcggcaggag caaggtgaga tgacaggaga tcctgccccg gcacttcgcc
     5821 caatagcagc cagtcccttc ccgcttcagt gacaacgtcg agcacagctg cgcaaggaac
     5881 gcccgtcgtg gccagccacg atagccgcgc tgcctcgtcc tgcagttcat tcagggcacc
     5941 ggacaggtcg gtcttgacaa aaagaaccgg gcgcccctgc gctgacagcc ggaacacggc
     6001 ggcatcagag cagccgattg tctgttgtgc ccagtcatag ccgaatagcc tctccaccca
     6061 agcggccgga gaacctgcgt gcaatccatc ttgttcaatc atgcgctcga gtatcatgcc
     6121 tcagcccgtt cccatccgcc ggcgcgaccc gcggcttaca gccattcatc gcaatcggcg
     6181 aaaagtccta ctttttcagc cggatgcgat gcaccggcgc gggtgtttca gccagagatt
     6241 ctgctgtatc cgatttcagc tctgcctgcc tagccgaccc cagtagaaat agttgccccg
     6301 tggtttcgca gcaacggatg cgcgaatttt tgaagacatc cgctgctgca tgcccatgat
     6361 ccgcagccta tcacgggcga acaagcagct gttcgaagcg ctgacagcga cctcttgccc
     6421 gtctgcagag cacggcgccg tagtgcacac cgcgcgtcgc acagcgcaga ggtcaaattg
     6481 tggcgaacgg caaatttaga gcgcaatgaa gaaaactgcg cacgtttttc cgtccttacc
     6541 cgaggaaccg gctgattgca ggaatgtctc ggcgctcgaa aaacctgggg gtctcatcat
     6601 gggcgataat acggccctgg tcgaactagt tctagagcgg ccgccaccgc ggtggagctc
     6661 cagcttttgt tccctttagt gagggttaat ttcgagcttg gcgtaatcat ggtcatagct
     6721 gtttcctgtg tgaaattgtt atccgctcac aattccacac aacatacgag ccggaagcat
     6781 aaagtgtaaa gcctggggtg cctaatgagt gagctaactc acattaattg cgttgcgctc
     6841 actgcccgct ttccagtcgg gaaacctgtc gtgccag
//
