# Supplementary material for: A protease and a lipoprotein jointly modulate the conserved ExoR-ExoS-ChvI signaling pathway critical in Sinorhizobium meliloti for symbiosis with legume hosts
Source: PLoS Genet. 2023 Oct 23;19(10):e1010776. doi: 10.1371/journal.pgen.1010776 (PMC10659215; doi:10.1371/journal.pgen.1010776)
Supplement: S1 File — (ZIP) [file pgen.1010776.s020.zip › S1_File/pJC638.txt]

LOCUS       pJC638                  7220 bp    DNA     circular SYN 09-AUG-2022
DEFINITION  pVO155-PchvI (promoter region of SMc02560)
ACCESSION   pJC638
KEYWORDS    .
SOURCE      Unknown.
  ORGANISM  Unknown
            Unclassified.
REFERENCE   1  (bases 1 to 7220)
  AUTHORS   Self
  JOURNAL   Unpublished.
COMMENT     SECID/File created by SciEd Central, Scientific & Educational Software
COMMENT     SECNOTES|region upstream of SMc02560 amplified with primers pckA 255R
            BamHI and chvI 33R XbaI, digested with BamHI and XbaI, and 
            inserted into the same sites of pVO155;
            pckA 255R BamHI
            CCTGGATCCTCGCGCTGTTGTTGTCCCAC
            chvI 33R XbaI
            TCCTCTAGATGCGGTCGTCATCGACAAGC
FEATURES             Location/Qualifiers
     CDS             31..58
                     /gene="trp T"
                     /product="trp terminator"
                     /SECDrawAs="Gene"
     CDS             complement (96..351)
                     /gene="pckA'"
                     /product="phosphoenolpyruvate carboxykinase"
                     /SECDrawAs="Gene"
     CDS             693..726
                     /gene="chvI'"
                     /product="TRANSCRIPTIONAL REGULATORY PROTEIN"
                     /SECDrawAs="Gene"
     misc_feature    complement (96..726)
                     /gene="'''source'''"
                     /SECDrawAs="Info only"
     CDS             744..2555
                     /gene="uidA"
                     /product="GUS"
                     /SECDrawAs="Gene"
     CDS             2975..3769
                     /gene="neo"
                     /product="neomycin resistance"
                     /SECDrawAs="Gene"
     misc_feature    5084..5386
                     /gene="oriT"
                     /SECDrawAs="Region"
     CDS             5546..6406
                     /gene="bla"
                     /product="ampicillin resistance"
                     /SECDrawAs="Gene"
ORIGIN      
        1 aagcttgcat gcctgcaggt cgagatcccc agcccgccta atgagcgggc ttttttttgg
       61 tcgacaccgg tcacgtgcct aggactagtg gatcctcgcg ctgttgttgt cccaccagat
      121 ctggtcggcc gtgttggcgt cgcgcacgac atacttgtcc ttgggcgagc ggcccgtgtg
      181 ctggccggtg cgggcgcaaa gcgcgccatg ggccgtcaat tcggcttcac cgcgggccag
      241 ggcttcttcg taaagctgcg ccgcctcgaa gttgtagcgg accaccgaca ggtcggaaaa
      301 tccgatcgat tccagtccga tagagggatt gcggctgccg agctcatcca tggtcaagct
      361 tccttcgtgt ttggccattg gcgttgaatt tcgtcggaac ataccggcaa ggctgaccca
      421 agacaagata gccaattcta aaaggataat gaattcagta tattaatcga tttaaagaaa
      481 aatatgcatt ttttaatcgg ttgaatcgca gcttccggaa acccacctgc gaggccaatt
      541 gcggggaaac cggatcaggt gcttttgcac ttcgccacaa tttgttccac ctttatactc
      601 aagtaacgcg gccgtgactc gcggttgccg cgattcttgc aacgcatctc gaagcgtctc
      661 ggcaaccggg cctcgaaacg gagtagaata agatgcagac catcgcgctt gtcgatgacg
      721 accgcatcta gaggatctcg accatggtcc gtcctgtaga aaccccaacc cgtgaaatca
      781 aaaaactcga cggcctgtgg gcattcagtc tggatcgcga aaactgtgga attgatcagc
      841 gttggtggga aagcgcgtta caagaaagcc gggcaattgc tgtgccaggc agttttaacg
      901 atcagttcgc cgatgcagat attcgtaatt atgcgggcaa cgtctggtat cagcgcgaag
      961 tctttatacc gaaaggttgg gcaggccagc gtatcgtgct gcgtttcgat gcggtcactc
     1021 attacggcaa agtgtgggtc aataatcagg aagtgatgga gcatcagggc ggctatacgc
     1081 catttgaagc cgatgtcacg ccgtatgtta ttgccgggaa aagtgtacgt atcaccgttt
     1141 gtgtgaacaa cgaactgaac tggcagacta tcccgccggg aatggtgatt accgacgaaa
     1201 acggcaagaa aaagcagtct tacttccatg atttctttaa ctatgccgga atccatcgca
     1261 gcgtaatgct ctacaccacg ccgaacacct gggtggacga tatcaccgtg gtgacgcatg
     1321 tcgcgcaaga ctgtaaccac gcgtctgttg actggcaggt ggtggccaat ggtgatgtca
     1381 gcgttgaact gcgtgatgcg gatcaacagg tggttgcaac tggacaaggc actagcggga
     1441 ctttgcaagt ggtgaatccg cacctctggc aaccgggtga aggttatctc tatgaactgt
     1501 gcgtcacagc caaaagccag acagagtgtg atatctaccc gcttcgcgtc ggcatccggt
     1561 cagtggcagt gaagggccaa cagttcctga ttaaccacaa accgttctac tttactggct
     1621 ttggtcgtca tgaagatgcg gacttacgtg gcaaaggatt cgataacgtg ctgatggtgc
     1681 acgaccacgc attaatggac tggattgggg ccaactccta ccgtacctcg cattaccctt
     1741 acgctgaaga gatgctcgac tgggcagatg aacatggcat cgtggtgatt gatgaaactg
     1801 ctgctgtcgg ctttaacctc tctttaggca ttggtttcga agcgggcaac aagccgaaag
     1861 aactgtacag cgaagaggca gtcaacgggg aaactcagca agcgcactta caggcgatta
     1921 aagagctgat agcgcgtgac aaaaaccacc caagcgtggt gatgtggagt attgccaacg
     1981 aaccggatac ccgtccgcaa ggtgcacggg aatatttcgc gccactggcg gaagcaacgc
     2041 gtaaactcga cccgacgcgt ccgatcacct gcgtcaatgt aatgttctgc gacgctcaca
     2101 ccgataccat cagcgatctc tttgatgtgc tgtgcctgaa ccgttattac ggatggtatg
     2161 tccaaagcgg cgatttggaa acggcagaga aggtactgga aaaagaactt ctggcctggc
     2221 aggagaaact gcatcagccg attatcatca ccgaatacgg cgtggatacg ttagccgggc
     2281 tgcactcaat gtacaccgac atgtggagtg aagagtatca gtgtgcatgg ctggatatgt
     2341 atcaccgcgt ctttgatcgc gtcagcgccg tcgtcggtga acaggtatgg aatttcgccg
     2401 attttgcgac ctcgcaaggc atattgcgcg ttggcggtaa caagaaaggg atcttcactc
     2461 gcgaccgcaa accgaagtcg gcggcttttc tgctgcaaaa acgctggact ggcatgaact
     2521 tcggtgaaaa accgcagcag ggaggcaaac aatgaatcaa caactctcct ggcgcaccat
     2581 cgtcggctac agcctcggtg gggaattcga tatcaagcta gcttcacgct gccgcaagca
     2641 ctcagggcgc aagggctgct aaaggaagcg gaacacgtag aaagccagtc cgcagaaacg
     2701 gtgctgaccc cggatgaatg tcagctactg ggctatctgg acaagggaaa acgcaagcgc
     2761 aaagagaaag caggtagctt gcagtgggct tacatggcga tagctagact gggcggtttt
     2821 atggacagca agcgaaccgg aattgccagc tggggcgccc tctggtaagg ttgggaagcc
     2881 ctgcaaagta aactggatgg ctttcttgcc gccaaggatc tgatggcgca ggggatcaag
     2941 atctgatcaa gagacaggat gaggatcgtt tcgcatgatt gaacaagatg gattgcacgc
     3001 aggttctccg gccgcttggg tggagaggct attcggctat gactgggcac aacagacaat
     3061 cggctgctct gatgccgccg tgttccggct gtcagcgcag gggcgcccgg ttctttttgt
     3121 caagaccgac ctgtccggtg ccctgaatga actgcaggac gaggcagcgc ggctatcgtg
     3181 gctggccacg acgggcgttc cttgcgcagc tgtgctcgac gttgtcactg aagcgggaag
     3241 ggactggctg ctattgggcg aagtgccggg gcaggatctc ctgtcatctc accttgctcc
     3301 tgccgagaaa gtatccatca tggctgatgc aatgcggcgg ctgcatacgc ttgatccggc
     3361 tacctgccca ttcgaccacc aagcgaaaca tcgcatcgag cgagcacgta ctcggatgga
     3421 agccggtctt gtcgatcagg atgatctgga cgaagagcat caggggctcg cgccagccga
     3481 actgttcgcc aggctcaagg cgcgcatgcc cgacggcgag gatctcgtcg tgacccatgg
     3541 cgatgcctgc ttgccgaata tcatggtgga aaatggccgc ttttctggat tcatcgactg
     3601 tggccggctg ggtgtggcgg accgctatca ggacatagcg ttggctaccc gtgatattgc
     3661 tgaagagctt ggcggcgaat gggctgaccg cttcctcgtg ctttacggta tcgccgctcc
     3721 cgattcgcag cgcatcgcct tctatcgcct tcttgacgag ttcttctgag cgggactctg
     3781 gggttcgaaa tgaccgacca agcgacgccc aacctgccat cacgagattt cgattccacc
     3841 gccgccttct atgaaaggtt gggcttcgga atcgttttcc gggacgccgg ctggatgatc
     3901 ctccagcgcg gggatctcat gctggagttc ttcgcccacc ccgggctcga tcccctcgcg
     3961 agttggttca gctgctgcct gaggctggac gacctcgcgg agttctaccg gcagtgcaaa
     4021 tccgtcggca tccaggaaac cagcagcggc tatccgcgca tccatgcccc cgaactgcag
     4081 gagtggggag gcacgatggc cgctttggtc gagatccccg ggtaccgagc tcgaattcac
     4141 tggccgtcgt tttacaacgt cgtgactggg aaaaccctgg cgttacccaa cttaatcgcc
     4201 ttgcagcaca tccccctttc gccagctggc gtaatagcga agaggcccgc accgatcgcc
     4261 cttcccaaca gttgcgcagc ctgaatggcg aatggcgcct gatgcggtat tttctcctta
     4321 cgcatctgtg cggtatttca caccgcatan nnnnnnnnnn nnnnnnnnnn nnnnnnnnnn
     4381 nnnnnnnnnn nnnnnnnnnn nnnnnnnnnn nnnnnnnnnn nnnnnnnnnn nnnnnnnnnn
     4441 nnnnnnnnnn nnnnnnnnnn nnnnnnnnnn nnnnnnnnnn nnnnnnnnnn ncnnnnnnnn
     4501 nnnnnnnnnn nnnnnnnnnn nnnnnnnnnn nnnnnnnnnn nnnnnnnnnn nnnnnnnnnn
     4561 nnnnnnnnnn nnnnnnnnnn nnnnnnnnnn nnnnnnnnnn nnnnnnnnnn nnnnnnnnnn
     4621 nnnnnnnnnn nnncctttga cgttggagtc cacgttcttt nnnnnnnnnn nnnnnnnnnn
     4681 nnnnnnnnnn nnnnnnnacc ctatctcggg ctattctttt gatttataag ggattttgcc
     4741 gatttcggcc tattggttaa aaaatgagct gatttaacaa aaatttaacg cgaattttaa
     4801 caaaatatta acgtttacaa ttttatggtg cactctcagt acaatctgct ctgatgccgc
     4861 atagttaagc cagccccgac acccgccaac acccgctgac gcgccctgac gggcttgtct
     4921 gctcccggca tccgcttaca gacaagctgt gaccgtctcc gggagctgca tgtgtcagag
     4981 gttttcaccg tcatcaccga aacgcgcgag acgaaagggc ctcgtgatac gcctattttt
     5041 ataggttaat gtcatgataa taatggtttc ttagctcgaa ttctgatagg tgggctgccc
     5101 ttcctggttg gcttggtttc atcagccatc cgcttgccct catctgttac gccggcggta
     5161 gccggccagc ctcgcagagc aggattcccg ttgagcaccg ccaggtgcga ataagggaca
     5221 gtgaagaagg aacacccgct cgcgggtggg cctacttcac ctatcctgcc cggctgacgc
     5281 cgttggatac accaaggaaa gtctacacga accctttggc aaaatcctgt atatcgtgcg
     5341 aaaaaggatg gatataccga aaaaatcgct ataatgaccc cgaagcaggg ttatgcagcg
     5401 gaaaagaatt cgagcaggtg gcacttttcg gggaaatgtg cgcggaaccc ctatttgttt
     5461 atttttctaa atacattcaa atatgtatcc gctcatgaga caataaccct gataaatgct
     5521 tcaataatat tgaaaaagga agagtatgag tattcaacat ttccgtgtcg cccttattcc
     5581 cttttttgcg gcattttgcc ttcctgtttt tgctcaccca gaaacgctgg tgaaagtaaa
     5641 agatgctgaa gatcagttgg gtgcacgagt gggttacatc gaactggatc tcaacagcgg
     5701 taagatcctt gagagttttc gccccgaaga acgttttcca atgatgagca cttttaaagt
     5761 tctgctatgt ggcgcggtat tatcccgtat tgacgccggg caagagcaac tcggtcgccg
     5821 catacactat tctcagaatg acttggttga gtactcacca gtcacagaaa agcatcttac
     5881 ggatggcatg acagtaagag aattatgcag tgctgccata accatgagtg ataacactgc
     5941 ggccaactta cttctgacaa cgatcggagg accgaaggag ctaaccgctt ttttgcacaa
     6001 catgggggat catgtaactc gccttgatcg ttgggaaccg gagctgaatg aagccatacc
     6061 aaacgacgag cgtgacacca cgatgcctgt agcaatggca acaacgttgc gcaaactatt
     6121 aactggcgaa ctacttactc tagcttcccg gcaacaatta atagactgga tggaggcgga
     6181 taaagttgca ggaccacttc tgcgctcggc ccttccggct ggctggttta ttgctgataa
     6241 atctggagcc ggtgagcgtg ggtctcgcgg tatcattgca gcactggggc cagatggtaa
     6301 gccctcccgt atcgtagtta tctacacgac ggggagtcag gcaactatgg atgaacgaaa
     6361 tagacagatc gctgagatag gtgcctcact gattaagcat tggtaactgt cagaccaagt
     6421 ttactcatat atactttaga ttgatttaaa acttcatttt taatttaaaa ggatctaggt
     6481 gaagatcctt tttgataatc tcatgaccaa aatcccttaa cgtgagtttt cgttccactg
     6541 agcgtcagac cccgtagaaa agatcaaagg atcttcttga gatccttttt ttctgcgcgt
     6601 aatctgctgc ttgcaaacaa aaaaaccacc gctaccagcg gtggtttgtt tgccggatca
     6661 agagctacca actctttttc cgaaggtaac tggcttcagc agagcgcaga taccaaatac
     6721 tgtccttcta gtgtagccgt agttaggcca ccacttcaag aactctgtag caccgcctac
     6781 atacctcgct ctgctaatcc tgttaccagt ggctgctgcc agtggcgata agtcgtgtct
     6841 taccgggttg gactcaagac gatagttacc ggataaggcg cagcggtcgg gctgaacggg
     6901 gggttcgtgc acacagccca gcttggagcg aacgacctac accgaactga gatacctaca
     6961 gcgtgagcta tgagaaagcg ccacgcttcc cgaagggaga aaggcggaca ggtatccggt
     7021 aagcggcagg gtcggaacag gagagcgcac gagggagctt ccagggggaa acgcctggta
     7081 tctttatagt cctgtcgggt ttcgccacct ctgacttgag cgtcgatttt tgtgatgctc
     7141 gtcagggggg cggagcctat ggaaaaacgc cagcaacgcg gcctttttac ggttcctggc
     7201 cttttgctgg ccttttgctc
//
