# Supplementary material for: A protease and a lipoprotein jointly modulate the conserved ExoR-ExoS-ChvI signaling pathway critical in Sinorhizobium meliloti for symbiosis with legume hosts
Source: PLoS Genet. 2023 Oct 23;19(10):e1010776. doi: 10.1371/journal.pgen.1010776 (PMC10659215; doi:10.1371/journal.pgen.1010776)
Supplement: S1 File — (ZIP) [file pgen.1010776.s020.zip › S1_File/pJC639.txt]

LOCUS       pJC639                  7218 bp    DNA     circular SYN 09-AUG-2022
DEFINITION  pVO155-PpckA (promoter region of SMc02562)
ACCESSION   pJC639
KEYWORDS    .
SOURCE      Unknown.
  ORGANISM  Unknown
            Unclassified.
REFERENCE   1  (bases 1 to 7218)
  AUTHORS   Self
  JOURNAL   Unpublished.
COMMENT     SECID/File created by SciEd Central, Scientific & Educational Software
COMMENT     SECNOTES|region upstream of SMc02562 amplified with primers chvI 243R
            BamHI and pckA 45R XbaI, digested with BamHI and XbaI, and 
            inserted into the same sites of pVO155;
            chvI 243R BamHI
            TCCGGATCCTTGGACGTGAGAAAGATG
            pckA 45R XbaI
            GAGTCTAGATCGATTCCAGTCCGATAGAG
FEATURES             Location/Qualifiers
     CDS             31..58
                     /gene="trp T"
                     /product="trp terminator"
                     /SECDrawAs="Gene"
     misc_feature    94..724
                     /gene="'''source'''"
                     /SECDrawAs="Info only"
     CDS             complement (94..337)
                     /gene="chvI'"
                     /product="TRANSCRIPTIONAL REGULATORY PROTEIN"
                     /SECDrawAs="Gene"
     CDS             679..724
                     /gene="pckA'"
                     /product="phosphoenolpyruvate carboxykinase"
                     /SECDrawAs="Gene"
     CDS             742..2553
                     /gene="uidA"
                     /product="GUS"
                     /SECDrawAs="Gene"
     CDS             2973..3767
                     /gene="neo"
                     /product="neomycin resistance"
                     /SECDrawAs="Gene"
     misc_feature    5082..5384
                     /gene="oriT"
                     /SECDrawAs="Region"
     CDS             5544..6404
                     /gene="bla"
                     /product="ampicillin resistance"
                     /SECDrawAs="Gene"
ORIGIN      
        1 aagcttgcat gcctgcaggt cgagatcccc agcccgccta atgagcgggc ttttttttgg
       61 tcgacaccgg tcacgtgcct aggactagtg gatccttgga cgtgagaaag atgacgggca
      121 ggtcggactt ctgtctcagc cgccgcaaca gctccatgcc gtccatgcgg ggcatcttga
      181 tgtcgaagat agcgagctgc ggcggacgcg ccagcagacc ctccagcgcc gatgcgccgt
      241 ccgtataggt ttcgaccttg tagccctcgg cttccagcgc gatggacacg gacgtcagga
      301 tgttgcggtc gtcatcgaca agcgcgatgg tctgcatctt attctactcc gtttcgaggc
      361 ccggttgccg agacgcttcg agatgcgttg caagaatcgc ggcaaccgcg agtcacggcc
      421 gcgttacttg agtataaagg tggaacaaat tgtggcgaag tgcaaaagca cctgatccgg
      481 tttccccgca attggcctcg caggtgggtt tccggaagct gcgattcaac cgattaaaaa
      541 atgcatattt ttctttaaat cgattaatat actgaattca ttatcctttt agaattggct
      601 atcttgtctt gggtcagcct tgccggtatg ttccgacgaa attcaacgcc aatggccaaa
      661 cacgaaggaa gcttgaccat ggatgagctc ggcagccgca atccctctat cggactggaa
      721 tcgatctaga ggatctcgac catggtccgt cctgtagaaa ccccaacccg tgaaatcaaa
      781 aaactcgacg gcctgtgggc attcagtctg gatcgcgaaa actgtggaat tgatcagcgt
      841 tggtgggaaa gcgcgttaca agaaagccgg gcaattgctg tgccaggcag ttttaacgat
      901 cagttcgccg atgcagatat tcgtaattat gcgggcaacg tctggtatca gcgcgaagtc
      961 tttataccga aaggttgggc aggccagcgt atcgtgctgc gtttcgatgc ggtcactcat
     1021 tacggcaaag tgtgggtcaa taatcaggaa gtgatggagc atcagggcgg ctatacgcca
     1081 tttgaagccg atgtcacgcc gtatgttatt gccgggaaaa gtgtacgtat caccgtttgt
     1141 gtgaacaacg aactgaactg gcagactatc ccgccgggaa tggtgattac cgacgaaaac
     1201 ggcaagaaaa agcagtctta cttccatgat ttctttaact atgccggaat ccatcgcagc
     1261 gtaatgctct acaccacgcc gaacacctgg gtggacgata tcaccgtggt gacgcatgtc
     1321 gcgcaagact gtaaccacgc gtctgttgac tggcaggtgg tggccaatgg tgatgtcagc
     1381 gttgaactgc gtgatgcgga tcaacaggtg gttgcaactg gacaaggcac tagcgggact
     1441 ttgcaagtgg tgaatccgca cctctggcaa ccgggtgaag gttatctcta tgaactgtgc
     1501 gtcacagcca aaagccagac agagtgtgat atctacccgc ttcgcgtcgg catccggtca
     1561 gtggcagtga agggccaaca gttcctgatt aaccacaaac cgttctactt tactggcttt
     1621 ggtcgtcatg aagatgcgga cttacgtggc aaaggattcg ataacgtgct gatggtgcac
     1681 gaccacgcat taatggactg gattggggcc aactcctacc gtacctcgca ttacccttac
     1741 gctgaagaga tgctcgactg ggcagatgaa catggcatcg tggtgattga tgaaactgct
     1801 gctgtcggct ttaacctctc tttaggcatt ggtttcgaag cgggcaacaa gccgaaagaa
     1861 ctgtacagcg aagaggcagt caacggggaa actcagcaag cgcacttaca ggcgattaaa
     1921 gagctgatag cgcgtgacaa aaaccaccca agcgtggtga tgtggagtat tgccaacgaa
     1981 ccggataccc gtccgcaagg tgcacgggaa tatttcgcgc cactggcgga agcaacgcgt
     2041 aaactcgacc cgacgcgtcc gatcacctgc gtcaatgtaa tgttctgcga cgctcacacc
     2101 gataccatca gcgatctctt tgatgtgctg tgcctgaacc gttattacgg atggtatgtc
     2161 caaagcggcg atttggaaac ggcagagaag gtactggaaa aagaacttct ggcctggcag
     2221 gagaaactgc atcagccgat tatcatcacc gaatacggcg tggatacgtt agccgggctg
     2281 cactcaatgt acaccgacat gtggagtgaa gagtatcagt gtgcatggct ggatatgtat
     2341 caccgcgtct ttgatcgcgt cagcgccgtc gtcggtgaac aggtatggaa tttcgccgat
     2401 tttgcgacct cgcaaggcat attgcgcgtt ggcggtaaca agaaagggat cttcactcgc
     2461 gaccgcaaac cgaagtcggc ggcttttctg ctgcaaaaac gctggactgg catgaacttc
     2521 ggtgaaaaac cgcagcaggg aggcaaacaa tgaatcaaca actctcctgg cgcaccatcg
     2581 tcggctacag cctcggtggg gaattcgata tcaagctagc ttcacgctgc cgcaagcact
     2641 cagggcgcaa gggctgctaa aggaagcgga acacgtagaa agccagtccg cagaaacggt
     2701 gctgaccccg gatgaatgtc agctactggg ctatctggac aagggaaaac gcaagcgcaa
     2761 agagaaagca ggtagcttgc agtgggctta catggcgata gctagactgg gcggttttat
     2821 ggacagcaag cgaaccggaa ttgccagctg gggcgccctc tggtaaggtt gggaagccct
     2881 gcaaagtaaa ctggatggct ttcttgccgc caaggatctg atggcgcagg ggatcaagat
     2941 ctgatcaaga gacaggatga ggatcgtttc gcatgattga acaagatgga ttgcacgcag
     3001 gttctccggc cgcttgggtg gagaggctat tcggctatga ctgggcacaa cagacaatcg
     3061 gctgctctga tgccgccgtg ttccggctgt cagcgcaggg gcgcccggtt ctttttgtca
     3121 agaccgacct gtccggtgcc ctgaatgaac tgcaggacga ggcagcgcgg ctatcgtggc
     3181 tggccacgac gggcgttcct tgcgcagctg tgctcgacgt tgtcactgaa gcgggaaggg
     3241 actggctgct attgggcgaa gtgccggggc aggatctcct gtcatctcac cttgctcctg
     3301 ccgagaaagt atccatcatg gctgatgcaa tgcggcggct gcatacgctt gatccggcta
     3361 cctgcccatt cgaccaccaa gcgaaacatc gcatcgagcg agcacgtact cggatggaag
     3421 ccggtcttgt cgatcaggat gatctggacg aagagcatca ggggctcgcg ccagccgaac
     3481 tgttcgccag gctcaaggcg cgcatgcccg acggcgagga tctcgtcgtg acccatggcg
     3541 atgcctgctt gccgaatatc atggtggaaa atggccgctt ttctggattc atcgactgtg
     3601 gccggctggg tgtggcggac cgctatcagg acatagcgtt ggctacccgt gatattgctg
     3661 aagagcttgg cggcgaatgg gctgaccgct tcctcgtgct ttacggtatc gccgctcccg
     3721 attcgcagcg catcgccttc tatcgccttc ttgacgagtt cttctgagcg ggactctggg
     3781 gttcgaaatg accgaccaag cgacgcccaa cctgccatca cgagatttcg attccaccgc
     3841 cgccttctat gaaaggttgg gcttcggaat cgttttccgg gacgccggct ggatgatcct
     3901 ccagcgcggg gatctcatgc tggagttctt cgcccacccc gggctcgatc ccctcgcgag
     3961 ttggttcagc tgctgcctga ggctggacga cctcgcggag ttctaccggc agtgcaaatc
     4021 cgtcggcatc caggaaacca gcagcggcta tccgcgcatc catgcccccg aactgcagga
     4081 gtggggaggc acgatggccg ctttggtcga gatccccggg taccgagctc gaattcactg
     4141 gccgtcgttt tacaacgtcg tgactgggaa aaccctggcg ttacccaact taatcgcctt
     4201 gcagcacatc cccctttcgc cagctggcgt aatagcgaag aggcccgcac cgatcgccct
     4261 tcccaacagt tgcgcagcct gaatggcgaa tggcgcctga tgcggtattt tctccttacg
     4321 catctgtgcg gtatttcaca ccgcatannn nnnnnnnnnn nnnnnnnnnn nnnnnnnnnn
     4381 nnnnnnnnnn nnnnnnnnnn nnnnnnnnnn nnnnnnnnnn nnnnnnnnnn nnnnnnnnnn
     4441 nnnnnnnnnn nnnnnnnnnn nnnnnnnnnn nnnnnnnnnn nnnnnnnnnc nnnnnnnnnn
     4501 nnnnnnnnnn nnnnnnnnnn nnnnnnnnnn nnnnnnnnnn nnnnnnnnnn nnnnnnnnnn
     4561 nnnnnnnnnn nnnnnnnnnn nnnnnnnnnn nnnnnnnnnn nnnnnnnnnn nnnnnnnnnn
     4621 nnnnnnnnnn ncctttgacg ttggagtcca cgttctttnn nnnnnnnnnn nnnnnnnnnn
     4681 nnnnnnnnnn nnnnnaccct atctcgggct attcttttga tttataaggg attttgccga
     4741 tttcggccta ttggttaaaa aatgagctga tttaacaaaa atttaacgcg aattttaaca
     4801 aaatattaac gtttacaatt ttatggtgca ctctcagtac aatctgctct gatgccgcat
     4861 agttaagcca gccccgacac ccgccaacac ccgctgacgc gccctgacgg gcttgtctgc
     4921 tcccggcatc cgcttacaga caagctgtga ccgtctccgg gagctgcatg tgtcagaggt
     4981 tttcaccgtc atcaccgaaa cgcgcgagac gaaagggcct cgtgatacgc ctatttttat
     5041 aggttaatgt catgataata atggtttctt agctcgaatt ctgataggtg ggctgccctt
     5101 cctggttggc ttggtttcat cagccatccg cttgccctca tctgttacgc cggcggtagc
     5161 cggccagcct cgcagagcag gattcccgtt gagcaccgcc aggtgcgaat aagggacagt
     5221 gaagaaggaa cacccgctcg cgggtgggcc tacttcacct atcctgcccg gctgacgccg
     5281 ttggatacac caaggaaagt ctacacgaac cctttggcaa aatcctgtat atcgtgcgaa
     5341 aaaggatgga tataccgaaa aaatcgctat aatgaccccg aagcagggtt atgcagcgga
     5401 aaagaattcg agcaggtggc acttttcggg gaaatgtgcg cggaacccct atttgtttat
     5461 ttttctaaat acattcaaat atgtatccgc tcatgagaca ataaccctga taaatgcttc
     5521 aataatattg aaaaaggaag agtatgagta ttcaacattt ccgtgtcgcc cttattccct
     5581 tttttgcggc attttgcctt cctgtttttg ctcacccaga aacgctggtg aaagtaaaag
     5641 atgctgaaga tcagttgggt gcacgagtgg gttacatcga actggatctc aacagcggta
     5701 agatccttga gagttttcgc cccgaagaac gttttccaat gatgagcact tttaaagttc
     5761 tgctatgtgg cgcggtatta tcccgtattg acgccgggca agagcaactc ggtcgccgca
     5821 tacactattc tcagaatgac ttggttgagt actcaccagt cacagaaaag catcttacgg
     5881 atggcatgac agtaagagaa ttatgcagtg ctgccataac catgagtgat aacactgcgg
     5941 ccaacttact tctgacaacg atcggaggac cgaaggagct aaccgctttt ttgcacaaca
     6001 tgggggatca tgtaactcgc cttgatcgtt gggaaccgga gctgaatgaa gccataccaa
     6061 acgacgagcg tgacaccacg atgcctgtag caatggcaac aacgttgcgc aaactattaa
     6121 ctggcgaact acttactcta gcttcccggc aacaattaat agactggatg gaggcggata
     6181 aagttgcagg accacttctg cgctcggccc ttccggctgg ctggtttatt gctgataaat
     6241 ctggagccgg tgagcgtggg tctcgcggta tcattgcagc actggggcca gatggtaagc
     6301 cctcccgtat cgtagttatc tacacgacgg ggagtcaggc aactatggat gaacgaaata
     6361 gacagatcgc tgagataggt gcctcactga ttaagcattg gtaactgtca gaccaagttt
     6421 actcatatat actttagatt gatttaaaac ttcattttta atttaaaagg atctaggtga
     6481 agatcctttt tgataatctc atgaccaaaa tcccttaacg tgagttttcg ttccactgag
     6541 cgtcagaccc cgtagaaaag atcaaaggat cttcttgaga tccttttttt ctgcgcgtaa
     6601 tctgctgctt gcaaacaaaa aaaccaccgc taccagcggt ggtttgtttg ccggatcaag
     6661 agctaccaac tctttttccg aaggtaactg gcttcagcag agcgcagata ccaaatactg
     6721 tccttctagt gtagccgtag ttaggccacc acttcaagaa ctctgtagca ccgcctacat
     6781 acctcgctct gctaatcctg ttaccagtgg ctgctgccag tggcgataag tcgtgtctta
     6841 ccgggttgga ctcaagacga tagttaccgg ataaggcgca gcggtcgggc tgaacggggg
     6901 gttcgtgcac acagcccagc ttggagcgaa cgacctacac cgaactgaga tacctacagc
     6961 gtgagctatg agaaagcgcc acgcttcccg aagggagaaa ggcggacagg tatccggtaa
     7021 gcggcagggt cggaacagga gagcgcacga gggagcttcc agggggaaac gcctggtatc
     7081 tttatagtcc tgtcgggttt cgccacctct gacttgagcg tcgatttttg tgatgctcgt
     7141 caggggggcg gagcctatgg aaaaacgcca gcaacgcggc ctttttacgg ttcctggcct
     7201 tttgctggcc ttttgctc
//
