# Supplementary material for: A protease and a lipoprotein jointly modulate the conserved ExoR-ExoS-ChvI signaling pathway critical in Sinorhizobium meliloti for symbiosis with legume hosts
Source: PLoS Genet. 2023 Oct 23;19(10):e1010776. doi: 10.1371/journal.pgen.1010776 (PMC10659215; doi:10.1371/journal.pgen.1010776)
Supplement: S1 File — (ZIP) [file pgen.1010776.s020.zip › S1_File/pJC640.txt]

LOCUS       pJC640                  7219 bp    DNA     circular SYN 09-AUG-2022
DEFINITION  pVO155-PSMc01580 (promoter region of SMc01580)
ACCESSION   pJC640
KEYWORDS    .
SOURCE      Unknown.
  ORGANISM  Unknown
            Unclassified.
REFERENCE   1  (bases 1 to 7219)
  AUTHORS   Self
  JOURNAL   Unpublished.
COMMENT     SECID/File created by SciEd Central, Scientific & Educational Software
COMMENT     SECNOTES|region upstream of SMc01580 amplified with primers SMc01578
             204R BamHI and SMc01580 27R XbaI, digested with BamHI and XbaI, 
            and inserted into the same sites of pVO155;
            SMc01578 204R BamHI
            TATGGATCCCGGAGACCGGCGTGTACTTC
            SMc01580 27R XbaI
            GGGTCTAGAAGGCGGCGACTTCATCATC
FEATURES             Location/Qualifiers
     CDS             31..58
                     /gene="trp T"
                     /product="trp terminator"
                     /SECDrawAs="Gene"
     misc_feature    96..725
                     /gene="''source''"
                     /SECDrawAs="Info only"
     CDS             complement (96..300)
                     /gene="aatA'"
                     /product="aspartate aminotransferase"
                     /SECDrawAs="Gene"
     CDS             698..725
                     /gene="SMc01580'"
                     /product="hypothetical protein"
                     /SECDrawAs="Gene"
     CDS             743..2554
                     /gene="uidA"
                     /product="GUS"
                     /SECDrawAs="Gene"
     CDS             2974..3768
                     /gene="neo"
                     /product="neomycin resistance"
                     /SECDrawAs="Gene"
     misc_feature    5083..5385
                     /gene="oriT"
                     /SECDrawAs="Region"
     CDS             5545..6405
                     /gene="bla"
                     /product="ampicillin resistance"
                     /SECDrawAs="Gene"
ORIGIN      
        1 aagcttgcat gcctgcaggt cgagatcccc agcccgccta atgagcgggc ttttttttgg
       61 tcgacaccgg tcacgtgcct aggactagtg gatcccggag accggcgtgt acttcgtctc
      121 gccgcgatcg atcgcgtcga tcgcggcctt cttgatgttg tcaggcgtgt cgaagtccgg
      181 ctcccctgcg ccgaggccga tgacatcgcg gcctttcgct ttcaactcgc gggctttctg
      241 cgaaacagcg atggtggcgg aaggctttac acgggaaagg gcatcggcaa ggaaggccat
      301 ggtgtgtttc ctgatcgttt cgagacggcg tgagacgcta gggaacggaa aaccagggtt
      361 ccatagcggt taggtctatg tcgaaagacg cccggtcttg caagcgcttc aggcgaaaaa
      421 cggcggcaag gcagcgcaaa atgcgtcacc atgacaaagt ttcataggtg cgatcaaagc
      481 gatcgatcga aaccggatga cctcatgcgg ccgagcggct gccgacgcac accggtcgac
      541 gcgcctccgc ccggacactc cggcgctttt ttcgcggccg agcgtgcctt tttttcgcca
      601 caacaactgt ctcagcgcgc cgcaattccg tcccgcaaga gccgatttcc aagcgccaat
      661 tcgcgatgcg gatgcatcgg catcttgggg gtatgctatg tttctcgatg atgaagtcgc
      721 cgccttctag aggatctcga ccatggtccg tcctgtagaa accccaaccc gtgaaatcaa
      781 aaaactcgac ggcctgtggg cattcagtct ggatcgcgaa aactgtggaa ttgatcagcg
      841 ttggtgggaa agcgcgttac aagaaagccg ggcaattgct gtgccaggca gttttaacga
      901 tcagttcgcc gatgcagata ttcgtaatta tgcgggcaac gtctggtatc agcgcgaagt
      961 ctttataccg aaaggttggg caggccagcg tatcgtgctg cgtttcgatg cggtcactca
     1021 ttacggcaaa gtgtgggtca ataatcagga agtgatggag catcagggcg gctatacgcc
     1081 atttgaagcc gatgtcacgc cgtatgttat tgccgggaaa agtgtacgta tcaccgtttg
     1141 tgtgaacaac gaactgaact ggcagactat cccgccggga atggtgatta ccgacgaaaa
     1201 cggcaagaaa aagcagtctt acttccatga tttctttaac tatgccggaa tccatcgcag
     1261 cgtaatgctc tacaccacgc cgaacacctg ggtggacgat atcaccgtgg tgacgcatgt
     1321 cgcgcaagac tgtaaccacg cgtctgttga ctggcaggtg gtggccaatg gtgatgtcag
     1381 cgttgaactg cgtgatgcgg atcaacaggt ggttgcaact ggacaaggca ctagcgggac
     1441 tttgcaagtg gtgaatccgc acctctggca accgggtgaa ggttatctct atgaactgtg
     1501 cgtcacagcc aaaagccaga cagagtgtga tatctacccg cttcgcgtcg gcatccggtc
     1561 agtggcagtg aagggccaac agttcctgat taaccacaaa ccgttctact ttactggctt
     1621 tggtcgtcat gaagatgcgg acttacgtgg caaaggattc gataacgtgc tgatggtgca
     1681 cgaccacgca ttaatggact ggattggggc caactcctac cgtacctcgc attaccctta
     1741 cgctgaagag atgctcgact gggcagatga acatggcatc gtggtgattg atgaaactgc
     1801 tgctgtcggc tttaacctct ctttaggcat tggtttcgaa gcgggcaaca agccgaaaga
     1861 actgtacagc gaagaggcag tcaacgggga aactcagcaa gcgcacttac aggcgattaa
     1921 agagctgata gcgcgtgaca aaaaccaccc aagcgtggtg atgtggagta ttgccaacga
     1981 accggatacc cgtccgcaag gtgcacggga atatttcgcg ccactggcgg aagcaacgcg
     2041 taaactcgac ccgacgcgtc cgatcacctg cgtcaatgta atgttctgcg acgctcacac
     2101 cgataccatc agcgatctct ttgatgtgct gtgcctgaac cgttattacg gatggtatgt
     2161 ccaaagcggc gatttggaaa cggcagagaa ggtactggaa aaagaacttc tggcctggca
     2221 ggagaaactg catcagccga ttatcatcac cgaatacggc gtggatacgt tagccgggct
     2281 gcactcaatg tacaccgaca tgtggagtga agagtatcag tgtgcatggc tggatatgta
     2341 tcaccgcgtc tttgatcgcg tcagcgccgt cgtcggtgaa caggtatgga atttcgccga
     2401 ttttgcgacc tcgcaaggca tattgcgcgt tggcggtaac aagaaaggga tcttcactcg
     2461 cgaccgcaaa ccgaagtcgg cggcttttct gctgcaaaaa cgctggactg gcatgaactt
     2521 cggtgaaaaa ccgcagcagg gaggcaaaca atgaatcaac aactctcctg gcgcaccatc
     2581 gtcggctaca gcctcggtgg ggaattcgat atcaagctag cttcacgctg ccgcaagcac
     2641 tcagggcgca agggctgcta aaggaagcgg aacacgtaga aagccagtcc gcagaaacgg
     2701 tgctgacccc ggatgaatgt cagctactgg gctatctgga caagggaaaa cgcaagcgca
     2761 aagagaaagc aggtagcttg cagtgggctt acatggcgat agctagactg ggcggtttta
     2821 tggacagcaa gcgaaccgga attgccagct ggggcgccct ctggtaaggt tgggaagccc
     2881 tgcaaagtaa actggatggc tttcttgccg ccaaggatct gatggcgcag gggatcaaga
     2941 tctgatcaag agacaggatg aggatcgttt cgcatgattg aacaagatgg attgcacgca
     3001 ggttctccgg ccgcttgggt ggagaggcta ttcggctatg actgggcaca acagacaatc
     3061 ggctgctctg atgccgccgt gttccggctg tcagcgcagg ggcgcccggt tctttttgtc
     3121 aagaccgacc tgtccggtgc cctgaatgaa ctgcaggacg aggcagcgcg gctatcgtgg
     3181 ctggccacga cgggcgttcc ttgcgcagct gtgctcgacg ttgtcactga agcgggaagg
     3241 gactggctgc tattgggcga agtgccgggg caggatctcc tgtcatctca ccttgctcct
     3301 gccgagaaag tatccatcat ggctgatgca atgcggcggc tgcatacgct tgatccggct
     3361 acctgcccat tcgaccacca agcgaaacat cgcatcgagc gagcacgtac tcggatggaa
     3421 gccggtcttg tcgatcagga tgatctggac gaagagcatc aggggctcgc gccagccgaa
     3481 ctgttcgcca ggctcaaggc gcgcatgccc gacggcgagg atctcgtcgt gacccatggc
     3541 gatgcctgct tgccgaatat catggtggaa aatggccgct tttctggatt catcgactgt
     3601 ggccggctgg gtgtggcgga ccgctatcag gacatagcgt tggctacccg tgatattgct
     3661 gaagagcttg gcggcgaatg ggctgaccgc ttcctcgtgc tttacggtat cgccgctccc
     3721 gattcgcagc gcatcgcctt ctatcgcctt cttgacgagt tcttctgagc gggactctgg
     3781 ggttcgaaat gaccgaccaa gcgacgccca acctgccatc acgagatttc gattccaccg
     3841 ccgccttcta tgaaaggttg ggcttcggaa tcgttttccg ggacgccggc tggatgatcc
     3901 tccagcgcgg ggatctcatg ctggagttct tcgcccaccc cgggctcgat cccctcgcga
     3961 gttggttcag ctgctgcctg aggctggacg acctcgcgga gttctaccgg cagtgcaaat
     4021 ccgtcggcat ccaggaaacc agcagcggct atccgcgcat ccatgccccc gaactgcagg
     4081 agtggggagg cacgatggcc gctttggtcg agatccccgg gtaccgagct cgaattcact
     4141 ggccgtcgtt ttacaacgtc gtgactggga aaaccctggc gttacccaac ttaatcgcct
     4201 tgcagcacat ccccctttcg ccagctggcg taatagcgaa gaggcccgca ccgatcgccc
     4261 ttcccaacag ttgcgcagcc tgaatggcga atggcgcctg atgcggtatt ttctccttac
     4321 gcatctgtgc ggtatttcac accgcatann nnnnnnnnnn nnnnnnnnnn nnnnnnnnnn
     4381 nnnnnnnnnn nnnnnnnnnn nnnnnnnnnn nnnnnnnnnn nnnnnnnnnn nnnnnnnnnn
     4441 nnnnnnnnnn nnnnnnnnnn nnnnnnnnnn nnnnnnnnnn nnnnnnnnnn cnnnnnnnnn
     4501 nnnnnnnnnn nnnnnnnnnn nnnnnnnnnn nnnnnnnnnn nnnnnnnnnn nnnnnnnnnn
     4561 nnnnnnnnnn nnnnnnnnnn nnnnnnnnnn nnnnnnnnnn nnnnnnnnnn nnnnnnnnnn
     4621 nnnnnnnnnn nncctttgac gttggagtcc acgttctttn nnnnnnnnnn nnnnnnnnnn
     4681 nnnnnnnnnn nnnnnnaccc tatctcgggc tattcttttg atttataagg gattttgccg
     4741 atttcggcct attggttaaa aaatgagctg atttaacaaa aatttaacgc gaattttaac
     4801 aaaatattaa cgtttacaat tttatggtgc actctcagta caatctgctc tgatgccgca
     4861 tagttaagcc agccccgaca cccgccaaca cccgctgacg cgccctgacg ggcttgtctg
     4921 ctcccggcat ccgcttacag acaagctgtg accgtctccg ggagctgcat gtgtcagagg
     4981 ttttcaccgt catcaccgaa acgcgcgaga cgaaagggcc tcgtgatacg cctattttta
     5041 taggttaatg tcatgataat aatggtttct tagctcgaat tctgataggt gggctgccct
     5101 tcctggttgg cttggtttca tcagccatcc gcttgccctc atctgttacg ccggcggtag
     5161 ccggccagcc tcgcagagca ggattcccgt tgagcaccgc caggtgcgaa taagggacag
     5221 tgaagaagga acacccgctc gcgggtgggc ctacttcacc tatcctgccc ggctgacgcc
     5281 gttggataca ccaaggaaag tctacacgaa ccctttggca aaatcctgta tatcgtgcga
     5341 aaaaggatgg atataccgaa aaaatcgcta taatgacccc gaagcagggt tatgcagcgg
     5401 aaaagaattc gagcaggtgg cacttttcgg ggaaatgtgc gcggaacccc tatttgttta
     5461 tttttctaaa tacattcaaa tatgtatccg ctcatgagac aataaccctg ataaatgctt
     5521 caataatatt gaaaaaggaa gagtatgagt attcaacatt tccgtgtcgc ccttattccc
     5581 ttttttgcgg cattttgcct tcctgttttt gctcacccag aaacgctggt gaaagtaaaa
     5641 gatgctgaag atcagttggg tgcacgagtg ggttacatcg aactggatct caacagcggt
     5701 aagatccttg agagttttcg ccccgaagaa cgttttccaa tgatgagcac ttttaaagtt
     5761 ctgctatgtg gcgcggtatt atcccgtatt gacgccgggc aagagcaact cggtcgccgc
     5821 atacactatt ctcagaatga cttggttgag tactcaccag tcacagaaaa gcatcttacg
     5881 gatggcatga cagtaagaga attatgcagt gctgccataa ccatgagtga taacactgcg
     5941 gccaacttac ttctgacaac gatcggagga ccgaaggagc taaccgcttt tttgcacaac
     6001 atgggggatc atgtaactcg ccttgatcgt tgggaaccgg agctgaatga agccatacca
     6061 aacgacgagc gtgacaccac gatgcctgta gcaatggcaa caacgttgcg caaactatta
     6121 actggcgaac tacttactct agcttcccgg caacaattaa tagactggat ggaggcggat
     6181 aaagttgcag gaccacttct gcgctcggcc cttccggctg gctggtttat tgctgataaa
     6241 tctggagccg gtgagcgtgg gtctcgcggt atcattgcag cactggggcc agatggtaag
     6301 ccctcccgta tcgtagttat ctacacgacg gggagtcagg caactatgga tgaacgaaat
     6361 agacagatcg ctgagatagg tgcctcactg attaagcatt ggtaactgtc agaccaagtt
     6421 tactcatata tactttagat tgatttaaaa cttcattttt aatttaaaag gatctaggtg
     6481 aagatccttt ttgataatct catgaccaaa atcccttaac gtgagttttc gttccactga
     6541 gcgtcagacc ccgtagaaaa gatcaaagga tcttcttgag atcctttttt tctgcgcgta
     6601 atctgctgct tgcaaacaaa aaaaccaccg ctaccagcgg tggtttgttt gccggatcaa
     6661 gagctaccaa ctctttttcc gaaggtaact ggcttcagca gagcgcagat accaaatact
     6721 gtccttctag tgtagccgta gttaggccac cacttcaaga actctgtagc accgcctaca
     6781 tacctcgctc tgctaatcct gttaccagtg gctgctgcca gtggcgataa gtcgtgtctt
     6841 accgggttgg actcaagacg atagttaccg gataaggcgc agcggtcggg ctgaacgggg
     6901 ggttcgtgca cacagcccag cttggagcga acgacctaca ccgaactgag atacctacag
     6961 cgtgagctat gagaaagcgc cacgcttccc gaagggagaa aggcggacag gtatccggta
     7021 agcggcaggg tcggaacagg agagcgcacg agggagcttc cagggggaaa cgcctggtat
     7081 ctttatagtc ctgtcgggtt tcgccacctc tgacttgagc gtcgattttt gtgatgctcg
     7141 tcaggggggc ggagcctatg gaaaaacgcc agcaacgcgg cctttttacg gttcctggcc
     7201 ttttgctggc cttttgctc
//
