# Supplementary material for: A protease and a lipoprotein jointly modulate the conserved ExoR-ExoS-ChvI signaling pathway critical in Sinorhizobium meliloti for symbiosis with legume hosts
Source: PLoS Genet. 2023 Oct 23;19(10):e1010776. doi: 10.1371/journal.pgen.1010776 (PMC10659215; doi:10.1371/journal.pgen.1010776)
Supplement: S1 File — (ZIP) [file pgen.1010776.s020.zip › S1_File/pJC642.txt]

LOCUS       pJC642                  7134 bp    DNA     circular SYN 09-AUG-2022
DEFINITION  pJQ200sk-Smed_0147..aadA (rev): for inserting aadA with promoter after podJ (Smed_0147) in S. medicae
ACCESSION   pJC642
KEYWORDS    .
SOURCE      Unknown.
  ORGANISM  Unknown
            Unclassified.
REFERENCE   1  (bases 1 to 7134)
  AUTHORS   Self
  JOURNAL   Unpublished.
COMMENT     SECID/File created by SciEd Central, Scientific & Educational Software
COMMENT     SECNOTES|fragment containing aadA amplified from pHP45omega with 
            primers aadA -219F XhoI and aadA 791R XhoI, digested with XhoI, and 
            inserted into the XhoI site of pJC613;
            aadA -219F XhoI
            AAGCTCGAGATGCGCTCACGCAACTGGTC
            aadA 791R XhoI
            TGCCTCGAGTTATTTGCCGACTACCTTGG
FEATURES             Location/Qualifiers
     CDS             2190..3614
                     /gene="sacB"
                     /SECDrawAs="Gene"
     CDS             complement (3707..4333)
                     /gene="GmR"
                     /SECDrawAs="Gene"
     CDS             complement (4778..5027)
                     /gene="hypothetical'"
                     /product="hypothetical protein"
                     /SECDrawAs="Gene"
     misc_feature    5338..6353
                     /gene="''source'"
                     /SECDrawAs="Info only"
     CDS             5562..6353
                     /gene="aadA"
                     /product="aminoglycoside-3:adenyltransferase fusion protein"
                     /SECDrawAs="Gene"
     CDS             complement (6369..6881)
                     /gene="'Smed_0147"
                     /product="peptidoglycan binding domain-containing protein"
                     /SECDrawAs="Gene"
     CDS             6885..7134
                     /gene="'lacZa"
                     /product="PvuII fragment from pBluescriptIIKS"
                     /SECDrawAs="Gene"
ORIGIN      
        1 gggaattaat tctgtccctc ctgttcagct actgacgggg tggtgcgtaa cggcaaaagc
       61 accgccggac atcagcgcta gcggagtgta tactggctta ctatgttggc actgatgagg
      121 gtgtcagtga agtgcttcat gtggcaggag aaaaaaggct gcaccggtgc gtcagcagaa
      181 tatgtgatac aggatatatt ccgcttcctc gctcactgac tcgctacgct cggtcgttcg
      241 actgcggcga gcggaaatgg cttacgaacg gggcggagat ttcctggaag atgccaggaa
      301 gatacttaac agggaagtga gagggccgcg gcaaagccgt ttttccatag gctccgcccc
      361 cctgacaagc atcacgaaat ctgacgctca aatcagtggt ggcgaaaccc gacaggacta
      421 taaagatacc aggcgtttcc cctggcggct ccctcgtgcg ctctcctgtt cctgcctttc
      481 ggtttaccgg tgtcattccg ctgttatggc cgcgtttgtc tcattccacg cctgacactc
      541 agttccgggt aggcagttcg ctccaagctg gactgtatgc acgaaccccc cgttcagttc
      601 gaccgctgcg ccttatccgg taactatcgt cttgagtcca acccggaaag acatgcaaaa
      661 gcaccactgg cagcagccac tggtaattga tttagaggag ttagtcttga agtcatgcgc
      721 cggttaaggc taaactgaaa ggacaagttt tggtgactgc gctcctccaa gccagttacc
      781 tcggttcaaa gagttggtag ctcagagaac cttcgaaaac cgccctgcaa ggcggttttt
      841 tcgttttcag agcaagagat tacgcgcaga ccaaaacgat ctcaagaaga tcatcttatt
      901 aatcagataa aatatttcta gctagagtcg atcttcgcca gcagggcagg atcgtggcat
      961 caccgaaccg cgccgtgccg ctcgtcggtg agccagagtt tcagcaggcc gcccaggggg
     1021 aggtcgccat tgatgcgggc cagctcgcgg acgtgctcat agtccacgac gcccgtgatt
     1081 ttgtagccct ggccgacgcg acaggtaggc cgacagctca tgccggccgc cgccgccttt
     1141 tcctcaatcg ctcttcgttc gtctggaagg cagtacacct tgataggtgg gctgcccttc
     1201 ctggttggct tggtttcatc agccatccgc ttgccctcat ctgttacgcc ggcggtagcc
     1261 ggccagcctc gcagagcagg attcccgttg agcaccgcca ggtgcgaata agggacagtg
     1321 aagaaggaac acccgctcgc gggtgggcct acttcaccta tcctgcccgg ctgacgccgt
     1381 tggatacacc aaggaaagtc tacgcgaacc ctttggcaaa atcctgtata tcgtgcgaaa
     1441 aaggatggat ataccgaaaa aatcgctata atgaccccga agcagggtta tgcagcggaa
     1501 aagcgctgct tccctgctgt tttgtggaat atctaccgac tggaaacagg caaatgcagg
     1561 aaattactga actgagggga caggcgagag acgatgccaa agagctacac cgacgagctg
     1621 gccgagtggg ttgaatcccg cgcggccaag aagcgccggc gtgatgaggc tgcggttgcg
     1681 ttcctggcgg tgagggcgga tgtcgatcga ctctagctag aggatcgatc ctttttaacc
     1741 catcacatat acctgccgtt cactattatt tagtgaaatg agatattatg atattttctg
     1801 aattgtgatt aaaaaggcaa ctttatgccc atgcaacaga aactataaaa aatacagaga
     1861 atgaaaagaa acagatagat tttttagttc tttaggcccg tagtctgcaa atccttttat
     1921 gattttctat caaacaaaag aggaaaatag accagttgca atccaaacga gagtctaata
     1981 gaatgaggtc gaaaagtaaa tcgcgcgggt ttgttactga taaagcaggc aagacctaaa
     2041 atgtgtaaag ggcaaagtgt atactttggc gtcacccctt acatatttta ggtctttttt
     2101 tattgtgcgt aactaacttg ccatcttcaa acaggagggc tggaagaagc agaccgctaa
     2161 cacagtacat aaaaaaggag acatgaacga tgaacatcaa aaagtttgca aaacaagcaa
     2221 cagtattaac ctttactacc gcactgctgg caggaggcgc aactcaagcg tttgcgaaag
     2281 aaacgaacca aaagccatat aaggaaacat acggcatttc ccatattaca cgccatgata
     2341 tgctgcaaat ccctgaacag caaaaaaatg aaaaatatca agttcctgaa ttcgattcgt
     2401 ccacaattaa aaatatctct tctgcaaaag gcctggacgt ttgggacagc tggccattac
     2461 aaaacgctga cggcactgtc gcaaactatc gcggctacca catcgtcttt gcattagccg
     2521 gagatcctaa aaatgcggat gacacatcga tttacatgtt ctatcaaaaa gtcggcgaaa
     2581 cttctattga cagctggaaa aacgctggcc gcgtctttaa agacagcgac aaattcgatg
     2641 caaatgattc tatcctaaaa gaccaaacac aagaatggtc aggttcagcc acatttacat
     2701 ctgacggaaa aatccgttta ttctacactg atttctccgg taaacattac ggcaaacaaa
     2761 cactgacaac tgcacaagtt aacgtatcag catcagacag ctctttgaac atcaacggtg
     2821 tagaggatta taaatcaatc tttgacggtg acggaaaaac gtatcaaaat gtacagcagt
     2881 tcatcgatga aggcaactac agctcaggcg acaaccatac gctgagagat cctcactacg
     2941 tagaagataa aggccacaaa tacttagtat ttgaagcaaa cactggaact gaagatggct
     3001 accaaggcga agaatcttta tttaacaaag catactatgg caaaagcaca tcattcttcc
     3061 gtcaagaaag tcaaaaactt ctgcaaagcg ataaaaaacg cacggctgag ttagcaaacg
     3121 gcgctctcgg tatgattgag ctaaacgatg attacacact gaaaaaagtg atgaaaccgc
     3181 tgattgcatc taacacagta acagatgaaa ttgaacgcgc gaacgtcttt aaaatgaacg
     3241 gcaaatggta cctgttcact gactcccgcg gatcaaaaat gacgattgac ggcatttcgt
     3301 ctaacgatat ttacatgctt ggttatgttt ctaattcttt aactggccca tacaagccgc
     3361 tgaacaaaac tggccttgtg ttaaaaatgg atcttgatcc taacgatgta acctttactt
     3421 actcacactt cgctgtacct caagcgaaag gaaacaatgt cgtggtgatt acaagctata
     3481 tgacaaacag aggattctac gcagacaaac aatcaacgtt tgcgccaagc ttcctgctga
     3541 acatcaaagg caagaaaaca tctgttgtca aagacagcat ccttgaacaa ggacaattaa
     3601 cagttaacaa ataaaaacgc aaaagaaaat gccgatggcc gcggcgttgt gacaatttac
     3661 cgaacaactc cgcggccggg aagccgatct cggcttgaac gaattgttag gtggcggtac
     3721 ttgggtcgat atcaaagtgc atcacttctt cccgtatgcc caactttgta tagagagcca
     3781 ctgcgggatc gtcaccgtaa tctgcttgca cgtagatcac ataagcacca agcgcgttgg
     3841 cctcatgctt gaggagattg atgagcgcgg tggcaatgcc ctgcctccgg tgctcgccgg
     3901 agactgcgag atcatagata tagatctcac tacgcggctg ctcaaacctg ggcagaacgt
     3961 aagccgcgag agcgccaaca accgcttctt ggtcgaaggc agcaagcgcg atgaatgtct
     4021 tactacggag caagttcccg aggtaatcgg agtccggctg atgttgggag taggtggcta
     4081 cgtctccgaa ctcactaccg aaaagatcaa gagcagcccg catggatttg acttggtcag
     4141 ggccgagcct acatgtgcga atgatgccca tacttgagcc acctaacttt gttttagggc
     4201 gactgccctg ctgcgtaaca tcgttgctgc tgcgtaacat cgttgctgct ccataacatg
     4261 aaacatcgac ccacggcgta acgcgcttgc tgcttggatg cccgaggcat agactgtaca
     4321 aaaaaacagt cataacaagc catgaaaacc gccactgcgc cgttaccacc gctgcgttcg
     4381 gtcaaggttc tggaccagtt gcgtgagcgc atacgctact tgcattacag tttacgaacc
     4441 gaacaggctt atgtcaactg ggttcgtgcc ttcatccgtt tccacggtgt gcgtcacccg
     4501 gcaaccttgg gcagcagcga agtcgaggca tttctgtcct ggctggcgaa cgagcgcaag
     4561 gtttcggtct ccacgcatcg tcaggcattg gcggccaann nnnnnnnnnn nnnnnnnnnn
     4621 nnnnnnnnnn nnnnnnnnnn nnnnnnnnnn nnnnnnnnnn nnnnnnnnnn nnnnnnnnnn
     4681 nnnnnnnnnn nnnnnnnnnn nnnnnnnnnn nnnnnnnnnn nnnnnnnnnn nnnnnnnnnn
     4741 nnnnnnnnnn nnnnnnnnnn nnnnnnnnnn nnnnnnntac cgagcttgat atcgatggtg
     4801 ccgcggcgga agtgggcgat cgcccctgag atcgacgagg cgaccacctg attggcaccg
     4861 gtcgccaccg ccacgacggg cggaatattg tagaagatca ggagtggcgt gatcaggaat
     4921 ccaccgccga cgccgaacat gccggacaga aagccgacgg ccgcgcccat gccgagaatg
     4981 atgaaaatgt tcaccgacaa ctcagctatg ggcagataga ccgtcacggc cgaacctcga
     5041 tatgccagcg gcccgcgggg cgggcggaaa ttgctccttc acaattccta atcgtaaaca
     5101 attgagaaat tgtgcaatgt ttcacatttc cctcagccct cacgcgtccg gagccgcatg
     5161 gcgcattctt cggagtggca ggtgattacc acggagggga tgtactgttg gaccaacctc
     5221 ccctctaaag ggagaacggc aacactgtct gtcatgcgct cacgcgccgg agctgtcaac
     5281 cttttcaggg acatgcgaga tgcgctgacc tgcgtcttta tggcgcccct tcaaacctcg
     5341 agatgcgctc acgcaactgg tccagaacct tgaccgaacg cagcggtggt aacggcgcag
     5401 tggcggtttt catggcttgt tatgactgtt tttttggggt acagtctatg cctcgggcat
     5461 ccaagcagca agcgcgttac gccgtgggtc gatgtttgat gttatggagc agcaacgatg
     5521 ttacgcagca gggcagtcgc cctaaaacaa agttaaacat catgagggaa gcggtgatcg
     5581 ccgaagtatc gactcaacta tcagaggtag ttggcgtcat cgagcgccat ctcgaaccga
     5641 cgttgctggc cgtacatttg tacggctccg cagtggatgg cggcctgaag ccacacagtg
     5701 atattgattt gctggttacg gtgaccgtaa ggcttgatga aacaacgcgg cgagctttga
     5761 tcaacgacct tttggaaact tcggcttccc ctggagagag cgagattctc cgcgctgtag
     5821 aagtcaccat tgttgtgcac gacgacatca ttccgtggcg ttatccagct aagcgcgaac
     5881 tgcaatttgg agaatggcag cgcaatgaca ttcttgcagg tatcttcgag ccagccacga
     5941 tcgacattga tctggctatc ttgctgacaa aagcaagaga acatagcgtt gccttggtag
     6001 gtccagcggc ggaggaactc tttgatccgg ttcctgaaca ggatctattt gaggcgctaa
     6061 atgaaacctt aacgctatgg aactcgccgc ccgactgggc tggcgatgag cgaaatgtag
     6121 tgcttacgtt gtcccgcatt tggtacagcg cagtaaccgg caaaatcgcg ccgaaggatg
     6181 tcgctgccga ctgggcaatg gagcgcctgc cggcccagta tcagcccgtc atacttgaag
     6241 ctagacaggc ttatcttgga caagaagaag atcgcttggc ctcgcgcgca gatcagttgg
     6301 aagaatttgt ccactacgtg aaaggcgaga tcaccaaggt agtcggcaaa taactcgagt
     6361 cgcgatcatc agctgttccg cttcagcagt tcccgaacca gagcgtcggt gatctcgccc
     6421 gtcggttcct gcccgacggt tttctgaaag gccttgatgg cggcagtcgt cttgttgccg
     6481 acccggccgt ccggcgtgcc ggcatcgaag ccgttcttgt tgaggattgc ctgaatgttg
     6541 cgaacggctc tcgtcatgtc gacggtcgca gtcttggtcg ggggaccgat ccaggcatcg
     6601 gggacctcca cggtgttcgc ttcggcatcg aggggctgga gcttccaggc gtcgactgct
     6661 gccctggcgc ttgaaagctc ttcgggcttc aatgccttgg cgatttcgtc ccgtttttcc
     6721 gccgcatcct tgtcaccgtc gcgagccgcg atcgcaaacc atttatagga attttccaga
     6781 ttgcgggcca caccgtcgcc gcgcgcatag agcacggcga gattgaactg gctgtcgcgc
     6841 acgccaagat tggcagcttt ctcaaaccat ttggccgcct cactagttct agagcggccg
     6901 ccaccgcggt ggagctccag cttttgttcc ctttagtgag ggttaatttc gagcttggcg
     6961 taatcatggt catagctgtt tcctgtgtga aattgttatc cgctcacaat tccacacaac
     7021 atacgagccg gaagcataaa gtgtaaagcc tggggtgcct aatgagtgag ctaactcaca
     7081 ttaattgcgt tgcgctcact gcccgctttc cagtcgggaa acctgtcgtg ccag
//
