# Supplementary material for: A protease and a lipoprotein jointly modulate the conserved ExoR-ExoS-ChvI signaling pathway critical in Sinorhizobium meliloti for symbiosis with legume hosts
Source: PLoS Genet. 2023 Oct 23;19(10):e1010776. doi: 10.1371/journal.pgen.1010776 (PMC10659215; doi:10.1371/journal.pgen.1010776)
Supplement: S1 File — (ZIP) [file pgen.1010776.s020.zip › S1_File/pJC645.txt]

LOCUS       pJC645                  7054 bp    DNA     circular SYN 09-AUG-2022
DEFINITION  pJQ200sk-Smed_0147..nptII (for): for inserting nptII with promoter after podJ (Smed_0147) in S. medicae
ACCESSION   pJC645
KEYWORDS    .
SOURCE      Unknown.
  ORGANISM  Unknown
            Unclassified.
REFERENCE   1  (bases 1 to 7054)
  AUTHORS   Self
  JOURNAL   Unpublished.
COMMENT     SECID/File created by SciEd Central, Scientific & Educational Software
COMMENT     SECNOTES|fragment containing nptII amplified from pBbB2k-GFP with 
            primers nptII -136F XhoI and nptII 794R XhoI, digested with XhoI, 
            and inserted into the XhoI site of pJC613;
            nptII -136F XhoI
            TAACTCGAGGGAATTGCCAGCTGGGGCGCCCTCT
            nptII 794R XhoI
            GACCTCGAGTCAGAAGAACTCGTCAAGAAG
FEATURES             Location/Qualifiers
     CDS             2190..3614
                     /gene="sacB"
                     /SECDrawAs="Gene"
     CDS             complement (3707..4333)
                     /gene="GmR"
                     /SECDrawAs="Gene"
     CDS             complement (4778..5027)
                     /gene="hypothetical'"
                     /product="hypothetical protein"
                     /SECDrawAs="Gene"
     CDS             complement (5343..6137)
                     /gene="nptII"
                     /product="kanamycin / neomycin resistance"
                     /SECDrawAs="Gene"
     CDS             complement (6289..6801)
                     /gene="'Smed_0147"
                     /product="peptidoglycan binding domain-containing protein"
                     /SECDrawAs="Gene"
     CDS             6805..7054
                     /gene="'lacZa"
                     /product="PvuII fragment from pBluescriptIIKS"
                     /SECDrawAs="Gene"
ORIGIN      
        1 gggaattaat tctgtccctc ctgttcagct actgacgggg tggtgcgtaa cggcaaaagc
       61 accgccggac atcagcgcta gcggagtgta tactggctta ctatgttggc actgatgagg
      121 gtgtcagtga agtgcttcat gtggcaggag aaaaaaggct gcaccggtgc gtcagcagaa
      181 tatgtgatac aggatatatt ccgcttcctc gctcactgac tcgctacgct cggtcgttcg
      241 actgcggcga gcggaaatgg cttacgaacg gggcggagat ttcctggaag atgccaggaa
      301 gatacttaac agggaagtga gagggccgcg gcaaagccgt ttttccatag gctccgcccc
      361 cctgacaagc atcacgaaat ctgacgctca aatcagtggt ggcgaaaccc gacaggacta
      421 taaagatacc aggcgtttcc cctggcggct ccctcgtgcg ctctcctgtt cctgcctttc
      481 ggtttaccgg tgtcattccg ctgttatggc cgcgtttgtc tcattccacg cctgacactc
      541 agttccgggt aggcagttcg ctccaagctg gactgtatgc acgaaccccc cgttcagttc
      601 gaccgctgcg ccttatccgg taactatcgt cttgagtcca acccggaaag acatgcaaaa
      661 gcaccactgg cagcagccac tggtaattga tttagaggag ttagtcttga agtcatgcgc
      721 cggttaaggc taaactgaaa ggacaagttt tggtgactgc gctcctccaa gccagttacc
      781 tcggttcaaa gagttggtag ctcagagaac cttcgaaaac cgccctgcaa ggcggttttt
      841 tcgttttcag agcaagagat tacgcgcaga ccaaaacgat ctcaagaaga tcatcttatt
      901 aatcagataa aatatttcta gctagagtcg atcttcgcca gcagggcagg atcgtggcat
      961 caccgaaccg cgccgtgccg ctcgtcggtg agccagagtt tcagcaggcc gcccaggggg
     1021 aggtcgccat tgatgcgggc cagctcgcgg acgtgctcat agtccacgac gcccgtgatt
     1081 ttgtagccct ggccgacgcg acaggtaggc cgacagctca tgccggccgc cgccgccttt
     1141 tcctcaatcg ctcttcgttc gtctggaagg cagtacacct tgataggtgg gctgcccttc
     1201 ctggttggct tggtttcatc agccatccgc ttgccctcat ctgttacgcc ggcggtagcc
     1261 ggccagcctc gcagagcagg attcccgttg agcaccgcca ggtgcgaata agggacagtg
     1321 aagaaggaac acccgctcgc gggtgggcct acttcaccta tcctgcccgg ctgacgccgt
     1381 tggatacacc aaggaaagtc tacgcgaacc ctttggcaaa atcctgtata tcgtgcgaaa
     1441 aaggatggat ataccgaaaa aatcgctata atgaccccga agcagggtta tgcagcggaa
     1501 aagcgctgct tccctgctgt tttgtggaat atctaccgac tggaaacagg caaatgcagg
     1561 aaattactga actgagggga caggcgagag acgatgccaa agagctacac cgacgagctg
     1621 gccgagtggg ttgaatcccg cgcggccaag aagcgccggc gtgatgaggc tgcggttgcg
     1681 ttcctggcgg tgagggcgga tgtcgatcga ctctagctag aggatcgatc ctttttaacc
     1741 catcacatat acctgccgtt cactattatt tagtgaaatg agatattatg atattttctg
     1801 aattgtgatt aaaaaggcaa ctttatgccc atgcaacaga aactataaaa aatacagaga
     1861 atgaaaagaa acagatagat tttttagttc tttaggcccg tagtctgcaa atccttttat
     1921 gattttctat caaacaaaag aggaaaatag accagttgca atccaaacga gagtctaata
     1981 gaatgaggtc gaaaagtaaa tcgcgcgggt ttgttactga taaagcaggc aagacctaaa
     2041 atgtgtaaag ggcaaagtgt atactttggc gtcacccctt acatatttta ggtctttttt
     2101 tattgtgcgt aactaacttg ccatcttcaa acaggagggc tggaagaagc agaccgctaa
     2161 cacagtacat aaaaaaggag acatgaacga tgaacatcaa aaagtttgca aaacaagcaa
     2221 cagtattaac ctttactacc gcactgctgg caggaggcgc aactcaagcg tttgcgaaag
     2281 aaacgaacca aaagccatat aaggaaacat acggcatttc ccatattaca cgccatgata
     2341 tgctgcaaat ccctgaacag caaaaaaatg aaaaatatca agttcctgaa ttcgattcgt
     2401 ccacaattaa aaatatctct tctgcaaaag gcctggacgt ttgggacagc tggccattac
     2461 aaaacgctga cggcactgtc gcaaactatc gcggctacca catcgtcttt gcattagccg
     2521 gagatcctaa aaatgcggat gacacatcga tttacatgtt ctatcaaaaa gtcggcgaaa
     2581 cttctattga cagctggaaa aacgctggcc gcgtctttaa agacagcgac aaattcgatg
     2641 caaatgattc tatcctaaaa gaccaaacac aagaatggtc aggttcagcc acatttacat
     2701 ctgacggaaa aatccgttta ttctacactg atttctccgg taaacattac ggcaaacaaa
     2761 cactgacaac tgcacaagtt aacgtatcag catcagacag ctctttgaac atcaacggtg
     2821 tagaggatta taaatcaatc tttgacggtg acggaaaaac gtatcaaaat gtacagcagt
     2881 tcatcgatga aggcaactac agctcaggcg acaaccatac gctgagagat cctcactacg
     2941 tagaagataa aggccacaaa tacttagtat ttgaagcaaa cactggaact gaagatggct
     3001 accaaggcga agaatcttta tttaacaaag catactatgg caaaagcaca tcattcttcc
     3061 gtcaagaaag tcaaaaactt ctgcaaagcg ataaaaaacg cacggctgag ttagcaaacg
     3121 gcgctctcgg tatgattgag ctaaacgatg attacacact gaaaaaagtg atgaaaccgc
     3181 tgattgcatc taacacagta acagatgaaa ttgaacgcgc gaacgtcttt aaaatgaacg
     3241 gcaaatggta cctgttcact gactcccgcg gatcaaaaat gacgattgac ggcatttcgt
     3301 ctaacgatat ttacatgctt ggttatgttt ctaattcttt aactggccca tacaagccgc
     3361 tgaacaaaac tggccttgtg ttaaaaatgg atcttgatcc taacgatgta acctttactt
     3421 actcacactt cgctgtacct caagcgaaag gaaacaatgt cgtggtgatt acaagctata
     3481 tgacaaacag aggattctac gcagacaaac aatcaacgtt tgcgccaagc ttcctgctga
     3541 acatcaaagg caagaaaaca tctgttgtca aagacagcat ccttgaacaa ggacaattaa
     3601 cagttaacaa ataaaaacgc aaaagaaaat gccgatggcc gcggcgttgt gacaatttac
     3661 cgaacaactc cgcggccggg aagccgatct cggcttgaac gaattgttag gtggcggtac
     3721 ttgggtcgat atcaaagtgc atcacttctt cccgtatgcc caactttgta tagagagcca
     3781 ctgcgggatc gtcaccgtaa tctgcttgca cgtagatcac ataagcacca agcgcgttgg
     3841 cctcatgctt gaggagattg atgagcgcgg tggcaatgcc ctgcctccgg tgctcgccgg
     3901 agactgcgag atcatagata tagatctcac tacgcggctg ctcaaacctg ggcagaacgt
     3961 aagccgcgag agcgccaaca accgcttctt ggtcgaaggc agcaagcgcg atgaatgtct
     4021 tactacggag caagttcccg aggtaatcgg agtccggctg atgttgggag taggtggcta
     4081 cgtctccgaa ctcactaccg aaaagatcaa gagcagcccg catggatttg acttggtcag
     4141 ggccgagcct acatgtgcga atgatgccca tacttgagcc acctaacttt gttttagggc
     4201 gactgccctg ctgcgtaaca tcgttgctgc tgcgtaacat cgttgctgct ccataacatg
     4261 aaacatcgac ccacggcgta acgcgcttgc tgcttggatg cccgaggcat agactgtaca
     4321 aaaaaacagt cataacaagc catgaaaacc gccactgcgc cgttaccacc gctgcgttcg
     4381 gtcaaggttc tggaccagtt gcgtgagcgc atacgctact tgcattacag tttacgaacc
     4441 gaacaggctt atgtcaactg ggttcgtgcc ttcatccgtt tccacggtgt gcgtcacccg
     4501 gcaaccttgg gcagcagcga agtcgaggca tttctgtcct ggctggcgaa cgagcgcaag
     4561 gtttcggtct ccacgcatcg tcaggcattg gcggccaann nnnnnnnnnn nnnnnnnnnn
     4621 nnnnnnnnnn nnnnnnnnnn nnnnnnnnnn nnnnnnnnnn nnnnnnnnnn nnnnnnnnnn
     4681 nnnnnnnnnn nnnnnnnnnn nnnnnnnnnn nnnnnnnnnn nnnnnnnnnn nnnnnnnnnn
     4741 nnnnnnnnnn nnnnnnnnnn nnnnnnnnnn nnnnnnntac cgagcttgat atcgatggtg
     4801 ccgcggcgga agtgggcgat cgcccctgag atcgacgagg cgaccacctg attggcaccg
     4861 gtcgccaccg ccacgacggg cggaatattg tagaagatca ggagtggcgt gatcaggaat
     4921 ccaccgccga cgccgaacat gccggacaga aagccgacgg ccgcgcccat gccgagaatg
     4981 atgaaaatgt tcaccgacaa ctcagctatg ggcagataga ccgtcacggc cgaacctcga
     5041 tatgccagcg gcccgcgggg cgggcggaaa ttgctccttc acaattccta atcgtaaaca
     5101 attgagaaat tgtgcaatgt ttcacatttc cctcagccct cacgcgtccg gagccgcatg
     5161 gcgcattctt cggagtggca ggtgattacc acggagggga tgtactgttg gaccaacctc
     5221 ccctctaaag ggagaacggc aacactgtct gtcatgcgct cacgcgccgg agctgtcaac
     5281 cttttcaggg acatgcgaga tgcgctgacc tgcgtcttta tggcgcccct tcaaacctcg
     5341 agtcagaaga actcgtcaag aaggcgatag aaggcgatgc gctgcgaatc gggagcggcg
     5401 ataccgtaaa gcacgaggaa gcggtcagcc cattcgccgc caagctcttc agcaatatca
     5461 cgggtagcca acgctatgtc ctgatagcgg tccgccacac ccagccggcc acagtcgatg
     5521 aatccagaaa agcggccatt ttccaccatg atattcggca agcaggcatc gccatgggtc
     5581 acgacgagat cctcgccgtc gggcatgcgc gccttgagcc tggcgaacag ttcggctggc
     5641 gcgagcccct gatgctcttc gtccagatca tcctgatcga caagaccggc ttccatccga
     5701 gtacgtgctc gctcgatgcg atgtttcgct tggtggtcga atgggcaggt agccggatca
     5761 agcgtatgca gccgccgcat tgcatcagcc atgatggata ctttctcggc aggagcaagg
     5821 tgagatgaca ggagatcctg ccccggcact tcgcccaata gcagccagtc ccttcccgct
     5881 tcagtgacaa cgtcgagcac agctgcgcaa ggaacgcccg tcgtggccag ccacgatagc
     5941 cgcgctgcct cgtcctgcag ttcattcagg gcaccggaca ggtcggtctt gacaaaaaga
     6001 accgggcgcc cctgcgctga cagccggaac acggcggcat cagagcagcc gattgtctgt
     6061 tgtgcccagt catagccgaa tagcctctcc acccaagcgg ccggagaacc tgcgtgcaat
     6121 ccatcttgtt caatcatgcg aaacgatcct catcctgtct cttgatcaga tcatgatccc
     6181 ctgcgccatc agatccttgg cggcaagaaa gccatccagt ttactttgca gggcttccca
     6241 accttaccag agggcgcccc agctggcaat tccctcgagt cgcgatcatc agctgttccg
     6301 cttcagcagt tcccgaacca gagcgtcggt gatctcgccc gtcggttcct gcccgacggt
     6361 tttctgaaag gccttgatgg cggcagtcgt cttgttgccg acccggccgt ccggcgtgcc
     6421 ggcatcgaag ccgttcttgt tgaggattgc ctgaatgttg cgaacggctc tcgtcatgtc
     6481 gacggtcgca gtcttggtcg ggggaccgat ccaggcatcg gggacctcca cggtgttcgc
     6541 ttcggcatcg aggggctgga gcttccaggc gtcgactgct gccctggcgc ttgaaagctc
     6601 ttcgggcttc aatgccttgg cgatttcgtc ccgtttttcc gccgcatcct tgtcaccgtc
     6661 gcgagccgcg atcgcaaacc atttatagga attttccaga ttgcgggcca caccgtcgcc
     6721 gcgcgcatag agcacggcga gattgaactg gctgtcgcgc acgccaagat tggcagcttt
     6781 ctcaaaccat ttggccgcct cactagttct agagcggccg ccaccgcggt ggagctccag
     6841 cttttgttcc ctttagtgag ggttaatttc gagcttggcg taatcatggt catagctgtt
     6901 tcctgtgtga aattgttatc cgctcacaat tccacacaac atacgagccg gaagcataaa
     6961 gtgtaaagcc tggggtgcct aatgagtgag ctaactcaca ttaattgcgt tgcgctcact
     7021 gcccgctttc cagtcgggaa acctgtcgtg ccag
//
