# Supplementary material for: A protease and a lipoprotein jointly modulate the conserved ExoR-ExoS-ChvI signaling pathway critical in Sinorhizobium meliloti for symbiosis with legume hosts
Source: PLoS Genet. 2023 Oct 23;19(10):e1010776. doi: 10.1371/journal.pgen.1010776 (PMC10659215; doi:10.1371/journal.pgen.1010776)
Supplement: S1 File — (ZIP) [file pgen.1010776.s020.zip › S1_File/pJC715.txt]

LOCUS       pJC715                  6158 bp    DNA     circular SYN 11-AUG-2022
DEFINITION  pBAD18-jspA-HA
ACCESSION   pJC715
KEYWORDS    .
SOURCE      Unknown.
  ORGANISM  Unknown
            Unclassified.
REFERENCE   1  (bases 1 to 6158)
  AUTHORS   Self
  JOURNAL   Unpublished.
COMMENT     SECID/File created by SciEd Central, Scientific & Educational Software
COMMENT     SECNOTES|XbaI-KpnI fragment containing jspA-HA from pJC558 inserted into NheI-KpnI sites of pBAD18
FEATURES             Location/Qualifiers
     misc_feature    1..1300
                     /gene="source''"
                     /SECDrawAs="Info only"
     misc_feature    96..974
                     /gene="araC"
                     /SECDrawAs="Info only"
     CDS             complement (96..974)
                     /gene="araC"
                     /product="transcriptional regulator"
                     /SECDrawAs="Gene"
     misc_feature    1003..1020
                     /gene="operator"
                     /product="operator O2"
                     /SECDrawAs="Info only"
     misc_feature    1125..1153
                     /gene="Pc"
                     /product="Pc promoter"
                     /SECDrawAs="Info only"
     misc_feature    1161..1182
                     /gene="operator"
                     /product="operator O1"
                     /SECDrawAs="Info only"
     misc_feature    1204..1217
                     /gene="CAP"
                     /product="CAP site"
                     /SECDrawAs="Info only"
     misc_feature    1213..1251
                     /gene="operator"
                     /product="operator I2 + I1"
                     /SECDrawAs="Info only"
     misc_feature    1250..1277
                     /gene="PBAD"
                     /product="PBAD promoter"
                     /SECDrawAs="Info only"
     CDS             1250..1277
                     /gene="PBAD"
                     /product="promoter"
                     /SECDrawAs="Gene"
     misc_feature    1300..1300
                     /gene="multiple''"
                     /product="multiple cloning site"
                     /SECDrawAs="Info only"
     CDS             1336..2826
                     /gene="jspA"
                     /product="SMc03872"
                     /SECDrawAs="Gene"
     CDS             2830..2859
                     /gene="HA"
                     /product="HA-tag sequence"
                     /SECDrawAs="Gene"
     misc_feature    2868..2907
                     /gene="'multiple"
                     /product="multiple cloning site"
                     /SECDrawAs="Info only"
     misc_feature    2868..6158
                     /gene="'source"
                     /SECDrawAs="Info only"
     misc_feature    2908..3333
                     /gene="rrnB"
                     /SECDrawAs="Info only"
     CDS             2908..3333
                     /gene="rrnB"
                     /product="terminator"
                     /SECDrawAs="Gene"
     misc_feature    3388..3394
                     /gene="bla"
                     /product="bla P3 promoter"
                     /SECDrawAs="Info only"
     CDS             3426..4289
                     /gene="bla"
                     /product="beta-lactamase"
                     /SECDrawAs="Gene"
     misc_feature    3426..4289
                     /gene="bla"
                     /SECDrawAs="Info only"
     misc_feature    4325..4783
                     /gene="M13 ori"
                     /SECDrawAs="Region"
     misc_feature    4325..4783
                     /gene="M13"
                     /product="M13 origin"
                     /SECDrawAs="Info only"
     misc_feature    4789..5486
                     /gene="pBR322"
                     /product="pBR322 origin"
                     /SECDrawAs="Region"
     misc_feature    4789..5486
                     /gene="pBR322"
                     /product="pBR322 origin"
                     /SECDrawAs="Info only"
ORIGIN      
        1 atcgatgcat aatgtgcctg tcaaatggac gaagcaggga ttctgcaaac cctatgctac
       61 tccgtcaagc cgtcaattgt ctgattcgtt accaattatg acaacttgac ggctacatca
      121 ttcacttttt cttcacaacc ggcacggaac tcgctcgggc tggccccggt gcatttttta
      181 aatacccgcg agaaatagag ttgatcgtca aaaccaacat tgcgaccgac ggtggcgata
      241 ggcatccggg tggtgctcaa aagcagcttc gcctggctga tacgttggtc ctcgcgccag
      301 cttaagacgc taatccctaa ctgctggcgg aaaagatgtg acagacgcga cggcgacaag
      361 caaacatgct gtgcgacgct ggcgatatca aaattgctgt ctgccaggtg atcgctgatg
      421 tactgacaag cctcgcgtac ccgattatcc atcggtggat ggagcgactc gttaatcgct
      481 tccatgcgcc gcagtaacaa ttgctcaagc agatttatcg ccagcagctc cgaatagcgc
      541 ccttcccctt gcccggcgtt aatgatttgc ccaaacaggt cgctgaaatg cggctggtgc
      601 gcttcatccg ggcgaaagaa ccccgtattg gcaaatattg acggccagtt aagccattca
      661 tgccagtagg cgcgcggacg aaagtaaacc cactggtgat accattcgcg agcctccgga
      721 tgacgaccgt agtgatgaat ctctcctggc gggaacagca aaatatcacc cggtcggcaa
      781 acaaattctc gtccctgatt tttcaccacc ccctgaccgc gaatggtgag attgagaata
      841 taacctttca ttcccagcgg tcggtcgata aaaaaatcga gataaccgtt ggcctcaatc
      901 ggcgttaaac ccgccaccag atgggcatta aacgagtatc ccggcagcag gggatcattt
      961 tgcgcttcag ccatactttt catactcccg ccattcagag aagaaaccaa ttgtccatat
     1021 tgcatcagac attgccgtca ctgcgtcttt tactggctct tctcgctaac caaaccggta
     1081 accccgctta ttaaaagcat tctgtaacaa agcgggacca aagccatgac aaaaacgcgt
     1141 aacaaaagtg tctataatca cggcagaaaa gtccacattg attatttgca cggcgtcaca
     1201 ctttgctatg ccatagcatt tttatccata agattagcgg atcctacctg acgcttttta
     1261 tcgcaactct ctactgtttc tccatacccg tttttttggg ctagaacggg ctgaggcatg
     1321 ataaggcagg cagtcatgaa tggctggttt ccgcggcggc atggagccgt tcgcgcacga
     1381 gcgctggtcg cattggctgc cacgacgctg atcgctggct gccaatccgt gatcgagcag
     1441 acctacgagc ccaccgtttc gccatcctcc aatccgcaga tcgtcgagga agtgcagaag
     1501 aacgacccgc gggcccaact cggcgcgcgc gagcatccgc gcatcgtggc gagctacggc
     1561 ggagaatacc gcgacgccaa gaccgagcgg ctggtcgccc ggatcaccgg cgccctgacg
     1621 gcggtttcgg aaaacccgca gcaatcctac cgcatcacga tcctcaactc gccggcaatc
     1681 aacgctttcg cgcttccggg cggctatctc tacgtgacgc gcggcctgct ggcgcttgcc
     1741 aacgacgcct cggaagtggc cgccgtactc tcgcacgaga tggcgcatgt gacggccaat
     1801 cacggcatcc agcgccagca gcgcgaggag gctgaggtga tcgccagccg tgtcgtgtcc
     1861 gaggtgcttt cctccgacct tgccgggaag caggcgcttg cccgcggcaa gctgcgcctt
     1921 gccgccttct cgcgcaatca ggaactgcag gccgacgtga tcggcgtccg catgctgggc
     1981 gaggccggat acgaccccta tgcggcagcg cgcttcctcg attccatggc cgcctatagc
     2041 cgcttcagcg cggtggaccc ggaggcggac cagagtctgg acttcctgtc gagccacccc
     2101 aacgcgccgc agcgcgtcga tctcgcgcgc cggcatgccc gcgccttcgg ccccgagggg
     2161 acgagcggcg accgcgggcg cgactattat ctcgccggca tcgacggtat cctctatggc
     2221 gacagcccgc aggagggcta tgtccgcgga cagaccttcc tgcatggcca gctcggcata
     2281 cgcttcgacg tgcccaccgg cttccagatc gacaacaagg ccgaggcggt gctcgccacc
     2341 ggggcgggcg aggtcgccat tcgtttcgac ggcatcgccg acacgagccg gcgcagcctg
     2401 accgactaca tcgccagcgg ctgggtaacg ggcctcaagc ccgatacgat ccgcccgatc
     2461 accgtcaacg gcctcgaggc cgcaacggcg cgcgcatcgg cagaccgctg ggatttcgat
     2521 gtcacggtga tcaggttcgg cgagcgcatc taccgcttcc tgacggccgt tccgaagggc
     2581 tcgagcgcac tcgagccgac ggcaaaccag ttgcgaacct ccttccgccg catgacgtcc
     2641 ggcgaggtcc agtcgttgaa gccgctgcgc gtccgggtgg tcacggtcag gtccggcgat
     2701 acgatcgcta cccttgcggc ccgcatgatg ggtacagacc gcaagctcga tcttttccgg
     2761 ctgatcaatg cgatgcagat cacatcgacc gtcagacccg gcgacaaggt gaagatcatt
     2821 tcggagctct atccgtatga tgtgccggat tatgcgtctt gaggtacccg gggatcctct
     2881 agagtcgacc tgcaggcatg caagcttggc tgttttggcg gatgagagaa gattttcagc
     2941 ctgatacaga ttaaatcaga acgcagaagc ggtctgataa aacagaattt gcctggcggc
     3001 agtagcgcgg tggtcccacc tgaccccatg ccgaactcag aagtgaaacg ccgtagcgcc
     3061 gatggtagtg tggggtctcc ccatgcgaga gtagggaact gccaggcatc aaataaaacg
     3121 aaaggctcag tcgaaagact gggcctttcg ttttatctgt tgtttgtcgg tgaacgctct
     3181 cctgagtagg acaaatccgc cgggagcgga tttgaacgtt gcgaagcaac ggcccggagg
     3241 gtggcgggca ggacgcccgc cataaactgc caggcatcaa attaagcaga aggccatcct
     3301 gacggatggc ctttttgcgt ttctacaaac tcttttgttt atttttctaa atacattcaa
     3361 atatgtatcc gctcatgaga caataaccct gataaatgct tcaataatat tgaaaaagga
     3421 agagtatgag tattcaacat ttccgtgtcg cccttattcc cttttttgcg gcattttgcc
     3481 ttcctgtttt tgctcaccca gaaacgctgg tgaaagtaaa agatgctgaa gatcagttgg
     3541 gtgcacgagt gggttacatc gaactggatc tcaacagcgg taagatcctt gagagttttc
     3601 gccccgaaga acgttttcca atgatgagca cttttaaagt tctgctatgt ggcgcggtat
     3661 tatcccgtgt tgacgccggg caagagcaac tcggtcgccg catacactat tctcagaatg
     3721 acttggttga gtactcacca gtcacagaaa agcatcttac ggatggcatg acagtaagag
     3781 aattatgcag tgctgccata accatgagtg ataacactgc ggccaactta cttctgacaa
     3841 cgatcggagg accgaaggag ctaaccgctt ttttgcacaa catgggggat catgtaactc
     3901 gccttgatcg ttgggaaccg gagctgaatg aagccatacc aaacgacgag cgtgacacca
     3961 cgatgcctgc agcaatggca acaacgttgc gcaaactatt aactggcgaa ctacttactc
     4021 tagcttcccg gcaacaatta atagactgga tggaggcgga taaagttgca ggaccacttc
     4081 tgcgctcggc ccttccggct ggctggttta ttgctgataa atctggagcc ggtgagcgtg
     4141 ggtctcgcgg tatcattgca gcactggggc cagatggtaa gccctcccgt atcgtagtta
     4201 tctacacgac ggggagtcag gcaactatgg atgaacgaaa tagacagatc gctgagatag
     4261 gtgcctcact gattaagcat tggtaactgt cagaccaagt ttactcatat atactttaga
     4321 ttgattnnnn nnnnnnnnnn nnnnnnnnnn nnnnnnnnnn nnnnnnnnnn nnnnnnnnnn
     4381 nnnnnnnnnn nnnnnnnnnn nnnnnnnnnn nnnnnnnnnn nnnnnnnnnn nnnnnnnnnn
     4441 nnnnnnnnnn ncnnnnnnnn nnnnnnnnnn nnnnnnnnnn nnnnnnnnnn nnnnnnnnnn
     4501 nnnnnnnnnn nnnnnnnnnn nnnnnnnnnn nnnnnnnnnn nnnnnnnnnn nnnnnnnnnn
     4561 nnnnnnnnnn nnnnnnnnnn nnnnnnnnnn nnncctttga cgttggagtc cacgttcttt
     4621 aatagtggac tcttgttcca aacttgaaca acactcaacc ctatctcggg ctattctttt
     4681 gatttataag ggattttgcc gatttcggcc tattggttaa aaaatgagct gatttaacaa
     4741 aaatttaacg cgaattttaa caaaatatta acgtttacaa tttaaaagga tctaggtgaa
     4801 gatccttttt gataatctca tgaccaaaat cccttaacgt gagttttcgt tccactgagc
     4861 gtcagacccc gtagaaaaga tcaaaggatc ttcttgagat cctttttttc tgcgcgtaat
     4921 ctgctgcttg caaacaaaaa aaccaccgct accagcggtg gtttgtttgc cggatcaaga
     4981 gctaccaact ctttttccga aggtaactgg cttcagcaga gcgcagatac caaatactgt
     5041 ccttctagtg tagccgtagt taggccacca cttcaagaac tctgtagcac cgcctacata
     5101 cctcgctctg ctaatcctgt taccagtggc tgctgccagt ggcgataagt cgtgtcttac
     5161 cgggttggac tcaagacgat agttaccgga taaggcgcag cggtcgggct gaacgggggg
     5221 ttcgtgcaca cagcccagct tggagcgaac gacctacacc gaactgagat acctacagcg
     5281 tgagctatga gaaagcgcca cgcttcccga agggagaaag gcggacaggt atccggtaag
     5341 cggcagggtc ggaacaggag agcgcacgag ggagcttcca gggggaaacg cctggtatct
     5401 ttatagtcct gtcgggtttc gccacctctg acttgagcgt cgatttttgt gatgctcgtc
     5461 aggggggcgg agcctatgga aaaacgccag caacgcggcc tttttacggt tcctggcctt
     5521 ttgctggcct tttgctcaca tgttctttcc tgcgttatcc cctgattctg tggataaccg
     5581 tattaccgcc tttgagtgag ctgataccgc tcgccgcagc cgaacgaccg agcgcagcga
     5641 gtcagtgagc gaggaagcgg aagagcgcct gatgcggtat tttctcctta cgcatctgtg
     5701 cggtatttca caccgcatat ggtgcactct cagtacaatc tgctctgatg ccgcatagtt
     5761 aagccagtat acactccgct atcgctacgt gactgggtca tggctgcgcc ccgacacccg
     5821 ccaacacccg ctgacgcgcc ctgacgggct tgtctgctcc cggcatccgc ttacagacaa
     5881 gctgtgaccg tctccgggag ctgcatgtgt cagaggtttt caccgtcatc accgaaacgc
     5941 gcgaggcagc aaggagatgg cgcccaacag tcccccggcc acggggcctg ccaccatacc
     6001 cacgccgaaa caagcgctca tgagcccgaa gtggcgagcc cgatcttccc catcggtgat
     6061 gtcggcgata taggcgccag caaccgcacc tgtggcgccg gtgatgccgg ccacgatgcg
     6121 tccggcgtag aggatctgct catgtttgac agcttatc
//
