# Supplementary material for: A protease and a lipoprotein jointly modulate the conserved ExoR-ExoS-ChvI signaling pathway critical in Sinorhizobium meliloti for symbiosis with legume hosts
Source: PLoS Genet. 2023 Oct 23;19(10):e1010776. doi: 10.1371/journal.pgen.1010776 (PMC10659215; doi:10.1371/journal.pgen.1010776)
Supplement: S1 File — (ZIP) [file pgen.1010776.s020.zip › S1_File/pJC716.txt]

LOCUS       pJC716                  6158 bp    DNA     circular SYN 11-AUG-2022
DEFINITION  pBAD18-jspA(E148A)-HA
ACCESSION   pJC716
KEYWORDS    .
SOURCE      Unknown.
  ORGANISM  Unknown
            Unclassified.
REFERENCE   1  (bases 1 to 6158)
  AUTHORS   Self
  JOURNAL   Unpublished.
COMMENT     SECID/File created by SciEd Central, Scientific & Educational Software
COMMENT     SECNOTES|XbaI-KpnI fragment containing jspA(E148A)-HA from pJC559 inserted into the NheI-KpnI sites of pBAD18
FEATURES             Location/Qualifiers
     misc_feature    1..1300
                     /gene="source''"
                     /SECDrawAs="Info only"
     misc_feature    96..974
                     /gene="araC"
                     /SECDrawAs="Info only"
     CDS             complement (96..974)
                     /gene="araC"
                     /product="transcriptional regulator"
                     /SECDrawAs="Gene"
     misc_feature    1003..1020
                     /gene="operator"
                     /product="operator O2"
                     /SECDrawAs="Info only"
     misc_feature    1125..1153
                     /gene="Pc"
                     /product="Pc promoter"
                     /SECDrawAs="Info only"
     misc_feature    1161..1182
                     /gene="operator"
                     /product="operator O1"
                     /SECDrawAs="Info only"
     misc_feature    1204..1217
                     /gene="CAP"
                     /product="CAP site"
                     /SECDrawAs="Info only"
     misc_feature    1213..1251
                     /gene="operator"
                     /product="operator I2 + I1"
                     /SECDrawAs="Info only"
     misc_feature    1250..1277
                     /gene="PBAD"
                     /product="PBAD promoter"
                     /SECDrawAs="Info only"
     CDS             1250..1277
                     /gene="PBAD"
                     /product="promoter"
                     /SECDrawAs="Gene"
     misc_feature    1300..1300
                     /gene="multiple''"
                     /product="multiple cloning site"
                     /SECDrawAs="Info only"
     CDS             1336..2826
                     /gene="jspA"
                     /product="SMc03872"
                     /SECDrawAs="Gene"
     CDS             2830..2859
                     /gene="HA"
                     /product="HA-tag sequence"
                     /SECDrawAs="Gene"
     misc_feature    2868..2907
                     /gene="'multiple"
                     /product="multiple cloning site"
                     /SECDrawAs="Info only"
     misc_feature    2868..6158
                     /gene="'source"
                     /SECDrawAs="Info only"
     misc_feature    2908..3333
                     /gene="rrnB"
                     /SECDrawAs="Info only"
     CDS             2908..3333
                     /gene="rrnB"
                     /product="terminator"
                     /SECDrawAs="Gene"
     misc_feature    3388..3394
                     /gene="bla"
                     /product="bla P3 promoter"
                     /SECDrawAs="Info only"
     CDS             3426..4289
                     /gene="bla"
                     /product="beta-lactamase"
                     /SECDrawAs="Gene"
     misc_feature    3426..4289
                     /gene="bla"
                     /SECDrawAs="Info only"
     misc_feature    4325..4783
                     /gene="M13 ori"
                     /SECDrawAs="Region"
     misc_feature    4325..4783
                     /gene="M13"
                     /product="M13 origin"
                     /SECDrawAs="Info only"
     misc_feature    4789..5486
                     /gene="pBR322"
                     /product="pBR322 origin"
                     /SECDrawAs="Region"
     misc_feature    4789..5486
                     /gene="pBR322"
                     /product="pBR322 origin"
                     /SECDrawAs="Info only"
ORIGIN      
        1 atcgatgcat aatgtgcctg tcaaatggac gaagcaggga ttctgcaaac cctatgctac
       61 tccgtcaagc cgtcaattgt ctgattcgtt accaattatg acaacttgac ggctacatca
      121 ttcacttttt cttcacaacc ggcacggaac tcgctcgggc tggccccggt gcatttttta
      181 aatacccgcg agaaatagag ttgatcgtca aaaccaacat tgcgaccgac ggtggcgata
      241 ggcatccggg tggtgctcaa aagcagcttc gcctggctga tacgttggtc ctcgcgccag
      301 cttaagacgc taatccctaa ctgctggcgg aaaagatgtg acagacgcga cggcgacaag
      361 caaacatgct gtgcgacgct ggcgatatca aaattgctgt ctgccaggtg atcgctgatg
      421 tactgacaag cctcgcgtac ccgattatcc atcggtggat ggagcgactc gttaatcgct
      481 tccatgcgcc gcagtaacaa ttgctcaagc agatttatcg ccagcagctc cgaatagcgc
      541 ccttcccctt gcccggcgtt aatgatttgc ccaaacaggt cgctgaaatg cggctggtgc
      601 gcttcatccg ggcgaaagaa ccccgtattg gcaaatattg acggccagtt aagccattca
      661 tgccagtagg cgcgcggacg aaagtaaacc cactggtgat accattcgcg agcctccgga
      721 tgacgaccgt agtgatgaat ctctcctggc gggaacagca aaatatcacc cggtcggcaa
      781 acaaattctc gtccctgatt tttcaccacc ccctgaccgc gaatggtgag attgagaata
      841 taacctttca ttcccagcgg tcggtcgata aaaaaatcga gataaccgtt ggcctcaatc
      901 ggcgttaaac ccgccaccag atgggcatta aacgagtatc ccggcagcag gggatcattt
      961 tgcgcttcag ccatactttt catactcccg ccattcagag aagaaaccaa ttgtccatat
     1021 tgcatcagac attgccgtca ctgcgtcttt tactggctct tctcgctaac caaaccggta
     1081 accccgctta ttaaaagcat tctgtaacaa agcgggacca aagccatgac aaaaacgcgt
     1141 aacaaaagtg tctataatca cggcagaaaa gtccacattg attatttgca cggcgtcaca
     1201 ctttgctatg ccatagcatt tttatccata agattagcgg atcctacctg acgcttttta
     1261 tcgcaactct ctactgtttc tccatacccg tttttttggg ctagaacggg ctgaggcatg
     1321 ataaggcagg cagtcatgaa tggctggttt ccgcggcggc atggagccgt tcgcgcacga
     1381 gcgctggtcg cattggctgc cacgacgctg atcgctggct gccaatccgt gatcgagcag
     1441 acctacgagc ccaccgtttc gccatcctcc aatccgcaga tcgtcgagga agtgcagaag
     1501 aacgacccgc gggcccaact cggcgcgcgc gagcatccgc gcatcgtggc gagctacggc
     1561 ggagaatacc gcgacgccaa gaccgagcgg ctggtcgccc ggatcaccgg cgccctgacg
     1621 gcggtttcgg aaaacccgca gcaatcctac cgcatcacga tcctcaactc gccggcaatc
     1681 aacgctttcg cgcttccggg cggctatctc tacgtgacgc gcggcctgct ggcgcttgcc
     1741 aacgacgcct cggaagtggc cgccgtactc tcgcatgcga tggcgcatgt gacggccaat
     1801 cacggcatcc agcgccagca gcgcgaggag gctgaggtga tcgccagccg tgtcgtgtcc
     1861 gaggtgcttt cctccgacct tgccgggaag caggcgcttg cccgcggcaa gctgcgcctt
     1921 gccgccttct cgcgcaatca ggaactgcag gccgacgtga tcggcgtccg catgctgggc
     1981 gaggccggat acgaccccta tgcggcagcg cgcttcctcg attccatggc cgcctatagc
     2041 cgcttcagcg cggtggaccc ggaggcggac cagagtctgg acttcctgtc gagccacccc
     2101 aacgcgccgc agcgcgtcga tctcgcgcgc cggcatgccc gcgccttcgg ccccgagggg
     2161 acgagcggcg accgcgggcg cgactattat ctcgccggca tcgacggtat cctctatggc
     2221 gacagcccgc aggagggcta tgtccgcgga cagaccttcc tgcatggcca gctcggcata
     2281 cgcttcgacg tgcccaccgg cttccagatc gacaacaagg ccgaggcggt gctcgccacc
     2341 ggggcgggcg aggtcgccat tcgtttcgac ggcatcgccg acacgagccg gcgcagcctg
     2401 accgactaca tcgccagcgg ctgggtaacg ggcctcaagc ccgatacgat ccgcccgatc
     2461 accgtcaacg gcctcgaggc cgcaacggcg cgcgcatcgg cagaccgctg ggatttcgat
     2521 gtcacggtga tcaggttcgg cgagcgcatc taccgcttcc tgacggccgt tccgaagggc
     2581 tcgagcgcac tcgagccgac ggcaaaccag ttgcgaacct ccttccgccg catgacgtcc
     2641 ggcgaggtcc agtcgttgaa gccgctgcgc gtccgggtgg tcacggtcag gtccggcgat
     2701 acgatcgcta cccttgcggc ccgcatgatg ggtacagacc gcaagctcga tcttttccgg
     2761 ctgatcaatg cgatgcagat cacatcgacc gtcagacccg gcgacaaggt gaagatcatt
     2821 tcggagctct atccgtatga tgtgccggat tatgcgtctt gaggtacccg gggatcctct
     2881 agagtcgacc tgcaggcatg caagcttggc tgttttggcg gatgagagaa gattttcagc
     2941 ctgatacaga ttaaatcaga acgcagaagc ggtctgataa aacagaattt gcctggcggc
     3001 agtagcgcgg tggtcccacc tgaccccatg ccgaactcag aagtgaaacg ccgtagcgcc
     3061 gatggtagtg tggggtctcc ccatgcgaga gtagggaact gccaggcatc aaataaaacg
     3121 aaaggctcag tcgaaagact gggcctttcg ttttatctgt tgtttgtcgg tgaacgctct
     3181 cctgagtagg acaaatccgc cgggagcgga tttgaacgtt gcgaagcaac ggcccggagg
     3241 gtggcgggca ggacgcccgc cataaactgc caggcatcaa attaagcaga aggccatcct
     3301 gacggatggc ctttttgcgt ttctacaaac tcttttgttt atttttctaa atacattcaa
     3361 atatgtatcc gctcatgaga caataaccct gataaatgct tcaataatat tgaaaaagga
     3421 agagtatgag tattcaacat ttccgtgtcg cccttattcc cttttttgcg gcattttgcc
     3481 ttcctgtttt tgctcaccca gaaacgctgg tgaaagtaaa agatgctgaa gatcagttgg
     3541 gtgcacgagt gggttacatc gaactggatc tcaacagcgg taagatcctt gagagttttc
     3601 gccccgaaga acgttttcca atgatgagca cttttaaagt tctgctatgt ggcgcggtat
     3661 tatcccgtgt tgacgccggg caagagcaac tcggtcgccg catacactat tctcagaatg
     3721 acttggttga gtactcacca gtcacagaaa agcatcttac ggatggcatg acagtaagag
     3781 aattatgcag tgctgccata accatgagtg ataacactgc ggccaactta cttctgacaa
     3841 cgatcggagg accgaaggag ctaaccgctt ttttgcacaa catgggggat catgtaactc
     3901 gccttgatcg ttgggaaccg gagctgaatg aagccatacc aaacgacgag cgtgacacca
     3961 cgatgcctgc agcaatggca acaacgttgc gcaaactatt aactggcgaa ctacttactc
     4021 tagcttcccg gcaacaatta atagactgga tggaggcgga taaagttgca ggaccacttc
     4081 tgcgctcggc ccttccggct ggctggttta ttgctgataa atctggagcc ggtgagcgtg
     4141 ggtctcgcgg tatcattgca gcactggggc cagatggtaa gccctcccgt atcgtagtta
     4201 tctacacgac ggggagtcag gcaactatgg atgaacgaaa tagacagatc gctgagatag
     4261 gtgcctcact gattaagcat tggtaactgt cagaccaagt ttactcatat atactttaga
     4321 ttgattnnnn nnnnnnnnnn nnnnnnnnnn nnnnnnnnnn nnnnnnnnnn nnnnnnnnnn
     4381 nnnnnnnnnn nnnnnnnnnn nnnnnnnnnn nnnnnnnnnn nnnnnnnnnn nnnnnnnnnn
     4441 nnnnnnnnnn ncnnnnnnnn nnnnnnnnnn nnnnnnnnnn nnnnnnnnnn nnnnnnnnnn
     4501 nnnnnnnnnn nnnnnnnnnn nnnnnnnnnn nnnnnnnnnn nnnnnnnnnn nnnnnnnnnn
     4561 nnnnnnnnnn nnnnnnnnnn nnnnnnnnnn nnncctttga cgttggagtc cacgttcttt
     4621 aatagtggac tcttgttcca aacttgaaca acactcaacc ctatctcggg ctattctttt
     4681 gatttataag ggattttgcc gatttcggcc tattggttaa aaaatgagct gatttaacaa
     4741 aaatttaacg cgaattttaa caaaatatta acgtttacaa tttaaaagga tctaggtgaa
     4801 gatccttttt gataatctca tgaccaaaat cccttaacgt gagttttcgt tccactgagc
     4861 gtcagacccc gtagaaaaga tcaaaggatc ttcttgagat cctttttttc tgcgcgtaat
     4921 ctgctgcttg caaacaaaaa aaccaccgct accagcggtg gtttgtttgc cggatcaaga
     4981 gctaccaact ctttttccga aggtaactgg cttcagcaga gcgcagatac caaatactgt
     5041 ccttctagtg tagccgtagt taggccacca cttcaagaac tctgtagcac cgcctacata
     5101 cctcgctctg ctaatcctgt taccagtggc tgctgccagt ggcgataagt cgtgtcttac
     5161 cgggttggac tcaagacgat agttaccgga taaggcgcag cggtcgggct gaacgggggg
     5221 ttcgtgcaca cagcccagct tggagcgaac gacctacacc gaactgagat acctacagcg
     5281 tgagctatga gaaagcgcca cgcttcccga agggagaaag gcggacaggt atccggtaag
     5341 cggcagggtc ggaacaggag agcgcacgag ggagcttcca gggggaaacg cctggtatct
     5401 ttatagtcct gtcgggtttc gccacctctg acttgagcgt cgatttttgt gatgctcgtc
     5461 aggggggcgg agcctatgga aaaacgccag caacgcggcc tttttacggt tcctggcctt
     5521 ttgctggcct tttgctcaca tgttctttcc tgcgttatcc cctgattctg tggataaccg
     5581 tattaccgcc tttgagtgag ctgataccgc tcgccgcagc cgaacgaccg agcgcagcga
     5641 gtcagtgagc gaggaagcgg aagagcgcct gatgcggtat tttctcctta cgcatctgtg
     5701 cggtatttca caccgcatat ggtgcactct cagtacaatc tgctctgatg ccgcatagtt
     5761 aagccagtat acactccgct atcgctacgt gactgggtca tggctgcgcc ccgacacccg
     5821 ccaacacccg ctgacgcgcc ctgacgggct tgtctgctcc cggcatccgc ttacagacaa
     5881 gctgtgaccg tctccgggag ctgcatgtgt cagaggtttt caccgtcatc accgaaacgc
     5941 gcgaggcagc aaggagatgg cgcccaacag tcccccggcc acggggcctg ccaccatacc
     6001 cacgccgaaa caagcgctca tgagcccgaa gtggcgagcc cgatcttccc catcggtgat
     6061 gtcggcgata taggcgccag caaccgcacc tgtggcgccg gtgatgccgg ccacgatgcg
     6121 tccggcgtag aggatctgct catgtttgac agcttatc
//
